Addgene plasmid #83275: pAd388-shLuc
Purpose: shRNA targeting luciferace
Depositing lab: Joe Landry. Depositing organization: Virginia Commonwealth University. Publication: BPTF inhibits NK cell activity and the abundance of natural cytotoxicity receptor co-ligands. Mayes K, Elsayed Z, Alhazmi A, Waters M, Alkhatib SG, Roberts M, Song C, Peterson K, Chan V, Ailaney N, Malapati P, Blevins T, Lisnic B, Dumur CI, Landry JW. Oncotarget. 2017 May 12;8(38):64344-64357. doi: 10.18632/oncotarget.17834. eCollection 2017 Sep 8. PubMed 28969075.
Backbone
  Vector backbone: pAd388
  Backbone manufacturer: OD260 Inc
  Vector type: Retroviral
Growth in bacteria
  Bacterial resistance: Kanamycin, 50 μg/mL
  Growth temperature: 30°C
  Growth strain: NEB Stable
  Copy number: Unknown
Gene/Insert
  Gene/Insert name: shRNA to Luciferase
  gRNA/shRNA sequence: Luciferase
  Promoter: pUC ori
  Cloning method: Restriction Enzyme; 5′ cloning site BamHI (not destroyed); 3′ cloning site EcoRI (not destroyed)
  Sequencing primers: 5′ none
Terms and licenses: Academic/Nonprofit Terms; Industry Terms
How to cite: pAd388-shLuc was a gift from Joe Landry (Addgene plasmid # 83275 ; http://n2t.net/addgene:83275 ; RRID:Addgene_83275)
