[The description below was written by a language model from this plasmid's Addgene catalogue record and pLannotate feature annotations shown in this document.]
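Description:
pAd388-shLuc is a large (about 38.6 kb) adenoviral genome plasmid built on the pAd388 backbone and carrying a short hairpin RNA directed against luciferase. The catalogue lists the vector type as retroviral, but the sequenced feature table shows no retroviral elements. Instead it shows a human adenovirus serotype 5 genome bounded by two Ad5 inverted terminal repeats, with the Ad5 Ψ packaging signal next to the left ITR. Immediately after Ψ, where the E1 region would normally lie, sits a human U6 RNA polymerase III promoter, followed directly by protein IX. No E1 genes are annotated, which fits an E1-replaced, replication-defective design, although the record does not say this explicitly. The catalogue's promoter field reads "pUC ori", which is evidently an entry error, since U6 is the element positioned to drive the hairpin. The shRNA was cloned between BamHI and EcoRI sites and is not itself annotated. The rest of the viral genome appears largely intact: IVa2, polymerase, pTP, VA RNAs, the L1–L4 late genes including penton, hexon and protease, DBP, fiber and the E4 ORFs. Only a fragment of E3 is annotated, adjacent to a partial lambda cos site.

Outside the ITRs, the bacterial portion contains a high-copy pUC-type origin, an ampicillin resistance cassette, a kanamycin resistance gene (the selection listed in the catalogue) and a stretch of bacteriophage lambda tail-gene fragments that probably serves as stuffer. The hairpin targets a reporter gene rather than a cellular one, so the construct most plausibly serves as a non-targeting control for adenoviral knockdown experiments. The record itself states only that it encodes an shRNA against luciferase.
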