Features (pLannotate 1.2.2; 42 found; start..end, strand, type, name):
      1..103     +  repeat_region  ITR: inverted terminal repeat of human adenovirus serotype 5 inverted
    191..341     +  misc_signal    Ad5 Ψ: packaging signal for adenovirus serotype 5
    369..609     +  promoter       U6 promoter: RNA polymerase III promoter for human U6 snRNA
    820..1239    +  CDS            IX: CAP9_ADE05 - Experimental evidence at protein level: Swiss-Prot protein existence level 1. Structural component of the virion that acts as a cement protein on the capsid exterior and forms triskelion structures consisting of three molecules that stabilize three hexon trimers at the center of each icosahedral facet and fixes the peripentonal hexons. Dispensable for assembly. During virus entry, recruits the anterograde motor kinesin-1 to the capsid docked at the nuclear pore complex thereby subjecting the docked capsid to a pulling force. The resulting tension leads to capsid disruption, disper
   1326..2555    -  CDS            IVa2 (fragment): PKG1_ADEM1 - Protein inferred from homology: Swiss-Prot protein existence level 3. Component of the packaging machinery which encapsidates the viral DNA into preformed capsids and transcriptional activator of the viral major late promoter (MLP). Binds, along with packaging proteins 2 and 3, to the specific packaging sequence on the left end of viral genomic DNA and displays ATPase activity thereby providing the power stroke of the packaging machinery. The activity of packaging protein IVa2 is stimulated by protein 33K which acts as a terminase. May be the protein that pumps DNA into the capsid
   2411..5578    -  CDS            POL: DPOL_ADE05 - Experimental evidence at protein level: Swiss-Prot protein existence level 1. Eukaryotic-type DNA polymerase involved in viral genomic replication. DNA synthesis is protein primed, and acts in a strand displacement replication. Assembles in complex with viral pTP, DBP, host NFIA and host POU2F1/OCT1 on viral origin of replication. The polymerase covalently transfers dCMP onto pTP, thereby initiating complementary strand synthesis. From Human adenovirus C serotype 5 (HAdV-5) (Human adenovirus 5).
   5797..7800    -  CDS            PTP: TERM_ADE05 - Experimental evidence at protein level: Swiss-Prot protein existence level 1. Protein covalently bound to the viral DNA that acts as a primer for viral genomic replication by DNA strand displacement. Assembles on the viral origin of replication in an initiation complex with viral polymerase, DBP, host NFIA and host POU2F1/OCT1. During initiation, the polymerase covalently couples the first dCTP with Ser- 580 of pTP. The terminal protein stimulates the template activity over 20 fold compared to protein-free templates. Neo-synthesized viral genomes are linked to two preterminal prot
   7831..7987    +  ncRNA          VA: Accession: RF00102 - VA RNA
   8086..8243    +  ncRNA          VA: Accession: RF00102 - VA RNA
   8261..9505    +  CDS            L1: PKG3_ADE05 - Experimental evidence at protein level: Swiss-Prot protein existence level 1. Involved in viral genome packaging through its interaction with packaging proteins 1 and 2. After proteolytic cleavage by adenovirus protease, L1 52/55k protein is removed from the capsid during viral maturation. From Human adenovirus C serotype 5 (HAdV-5) (Human adenovirus 5).
   9529..11283   +  CDS            CAP3_ADE05: Experimental evidence at protein level: Swiss-Prot protein existence level 1. Structural component of the virion that acts as a cement protein on the capsid exterior and which mediates the interactions between the hexons, including the peripentonal hexons, and reaches all the way to the penton vertices. Two hexon linking proteins IIIa, one from each facet, stabilize the unique edge interface between a pair of facets. As the virus enters the host cell, hexon linking proteins IIIa are shed concomitant with virion acidification in the endosome. During virus assembly, seems to play a role in the s
  11369..13081   +  CDS            L2: CAPSP_ADE05 - Experimental evidence at protein level: Swiss-Prot protein existence level 1. Major capsid protein that self-associates to form penton base pentamers, each in the shape of a pentagon, situated at the 12 vertices of the pseudo T=25 capsid. Involved in virus secondary attachment to host cell after initial attachment by the fiber protein. Binds host integrin heterodimer ITGAV-ITGB5 (alphaV-beta5) thereby triggering clathrin-mediated endocytosis of virions. Mediates initial virus attachment to CXADR-negative cells. Binding to integrins ITGAV-ITGB5 also seems to induce macropinocytosi
  13091..13684   +  CDS            L2: NP_ADE02 - Experimental evidence at protein level: Swiss-Prot protein existence level 1. Plays a role in the inhibition of host immune response within the nucleus. Interacts with cellular nucleosomes and immobilizes the host immune danger signal HMGB1 on chromatin. In turn, prevents HMGB1 release out of the cell and thus decreases inflammation. Plays also a role in the wrapping and condensation of the viral DNA. May also promote viral genome import into the nucleus. From Human adenovirus C serotype 2 (HAdV-2) (Human adenovirus 2).
  13757..14860   +  CDS            L2: CORE5_ADE05 - Experimental evidence at protein level: Swiss-Prot protein existence level 1. Associates loosely with the viral DNA to form an outer shell around the nucleoprotein-DNA complex and links it with the capsid by binding the endosome lysis protein. Dissociates from the viral genome during entry. Might be involved in nuclear capsid assembly of the viral particles through its association with NPM1/nucleophosmin. From Human adenovirus C serotype 5 (HAdV-5) (Human adenovirus 5).
  14891..15130   +  CDS            COR10_ADE02: Experimental evidence at protein level: Swiss-Prot protein existence level 1. [Pre-core protein X]: Interacts with the viral DNA and aids in tightly condensing it within the capsid. Cleavage of pre-core protein X may serve to partially relax this structure within the mature virion prior to its entry into the nucleus. From Human adenovirus C serotype 2 (HAdV-2) (Human adenovirus 2).
  15216..15965   +  CDS            L3: CAP6_ADE05 - Experimental evidence at protein level: Swiss-Prot protein existence level 1. [Protease cofactor]: Cofactor that activates the viral protease. Binds to viral protease in a 1:1 ratio. From Human adenovirus C serotype 5 (HAdV-5) (Human adenovirus 5).
  16054..18909   +  CDS            L3 (sequence partly withheld): CAPSH_ADE05 - Experimental evidence at protein level: Swiss-Prot protein existence level 1. Major capsid protein that self-associates to form 240 hexon trimers, each in the shape of a hexagon, building most of the pseudo T=25 capsid. Assembled into trimeric units with the help of the chaperone shutoff protein. Transported by pre-protein VI to the nucleus where it associates with other structural proteins to form an empty capsid. Might be involved, through its interaction with host dyneins, in the intracellular microtubule-dependent transport of incoming viral capsid to the nucleus. From Human
  18945..19556   +  CDS            L3: PRO_ADE05 - Experimental evidence at transcript level: Swiss-Prot protein existence level 2. Cleaves viral precursor proteins (pTP, pIIIa, pVI, pVII, pVIII, and pX) inside newly assembled particles giving rise to mature virions. Protease complexed to its cofactor slides along the viral DNA to specifically locate and cleave the viral precursors. Mature virions have a weakened organization compared to the unmature virions, thereby facilitating subsequent uncoating. Without maturation, the particle lacks infectivity and is unable to uncoat. Late in adenovirus infection, in the cytoplasm, may part
  19658..21244   -  CDS            DBP: DNB2_ADE05 - Experimental evidence at protein level: Swiss-Prot protein existence level 1. Plays a role in the elongation phase of viral strand displacement replication by unwinding the template in an ATP- independent fashion, employing its capacity to form multimers. Also enhances the rate of initiation. Released from template upon second strand synthesis. Assembles in complex with viral pTP, viral pol, host NFIA and host POU2F1/OCT1 on viral origin of replication. Covers the whole ssDNA genome during synthesis. The complementary strand synthesis induces its relese from DNA template. May inhi
  21273..23693   +  CDS            L4: SHUT_ADE05 - Experimental evidence at protein level: Swiss-Prot protein existence level 1. Protein that inhibits host translation while promoting late viral translation by ribosome shunting. Blocks host cap-dependent translation by binding to eIF4G, displacing MKNK1 from cap initiation complexes and preventing EIF4E phosphorylation. Binds to the tripartite leader sequence of viral late mRNAs and recruits host eIF4G, PABPC1/poly-A binding protein and 40S ribosomes subunits on viral mRNAs, allowing ribosome shunting and efficient translation of late viral mRNAs even though conventional translati
  23906..24289   +  CDS            SF33K_ADE02 (fragment): Experimental evidence at protein level: Swiss-Prot protein existence level 1. Probably functions as the small terminase that is part of the molecular motor that translocates genomic DNA in empty capsid during DNA packaging. This motor is located at a unique vertex and comprises at least the IVa2 ATPase, the small terminase 33K and probably a portal. Forms a ring-like structure of about 17 nm in which genomic DNA is translocated into the capsid. Stimulates IVa2 ATPase activity in the presence of the viral genome. Once the DNA is packaged, the terminase detaches: the 33K protein is present in th
  24380..25060   +  CDS            L4: CAP8_ADE02 - Experimental evidence at protein level: Swiss-Prot protein existence level 1. [Hexon-linking protein-C]: Structural component of the virion that acts as a cement protein on the capsid interior and which glue the peripentonal hexons and group-of-nine hexons together. From Human adenovirus C serotype 2 (HAdV-2) (Human adenovirus 2).
  25064..25345   +  CDS            E312_ADE02 (fragment): Experimental evidence at protein level: Swiss-Prot protein existence level 1. From Human adenovirus C serotype 2 (HAdV-2) (Human adenovirus 2).
  25392..25566   -  misc_feature   cos (fragment): lambda cos site; allows packaging into phage lambda particles
  25701..25865   -  CDS            UXP_ADE05 (fragment): Experimental evidence at transcript level: Swiss-Prot protein existence level 2. Might play a role in viral replication since it is associated with viral replication centers. Seems to have an effect on DBP localization. From Human adenovirus C serotype 5 (HAdV-5) (Human adenovirus 5).
  25876..27633   +  CDS            SPIKE_ADE05: Experimental evidence at protein level: Swiss-Prot protein existence level 1. Forms spikes that protrude from each vertex of the icosahedral capsid. Interacts with host coxsackievirus and adenovirus receptor CXADR located at the cell tight junctions to provide virion initial attachment to target cell. The fiber protein binds to CXADR with a higher affinity than CXADR binds to itself, thereby blocking the cell-cell adhesion function of CXADR dimers and leading to local disruption of the tight junction. Fiber protein present on neo- synthesized particles may thus disrupt the junctional integrity
  27779..27856   -  CDS            E417_ADE03: Protein predicted: Swiss-Prot protein existence level 4. From Human adenovirus B serotype 3 (HAdV-3) (Human adenovirus 3).
  28058..28939   -  CDS            E434_ADE02: Experimental evidence at protein level: Swiss-Prot protein existence level 1. Plays a major role to prevent cellular inhibition of viral genome replication by nuclear bodies. Assembles an SCF-like E3 ubiquitin ligase complex based on the cellular proteins ELOB, ELOC, CUL5 and RBX1, in cooperation with viral E1B-55K. This viral RING-type ligase ubiquitinates cellular substrates prior to proteasomal degradation: p53/TP53, LIG4, MRE11-RAD50-NBS1 (MRN) complex, ITGA3, DAXX and BLM. From Human adenovirus C serotype 2 (HAdV-2) (Human adenovirus 2).
  29218..29565   -  CDS            E411_ADE05: Experimental evidence at protein level: Swiss-Prot protein existence level 1. From Human adenovirus C serotype 5 (HAdV-5) (Human adenovirus 5).
  29565..29954   -  CDS            E4RF2_ADE02: Protein predicted: Swiss-Prot protein existence level 4. From Human adenovirus C serotype 2 (HAdV-2) (Human adenovirus 2).
  30005..30388   -  CDS            E4RF1_ADE02: Experimental evidence at protein level: Swiss-Prot protein existence level 1. May modulate tight-junctions functions of infected cells through interactions with PDZ proteins. E4 ORF1 has ben show for Adenovirus 9 to interact with protein involved in tight junction regulation. May play a role in mTOR activation by activating PI3- kinase, thus overriding cellular checkpoint for translation. From Human adenovirus C serotype 2 (HAdV-2) (Human adenovirus 2).
  30698..30800   -  repeat_region  ITR: inverted terminal repeat of human adenovirus serotype 5 inverted
  30846..30950   +  promoter       AmpR promoter: bla
  30951..31811   +  CDS            AmpR: β-lactamase; bla; confers resistance to ampicillin, carbenicillin, and related antibiotics
  31982..32570   +  rep_origin     ori: high-copy-number ColE1/pMB1/pBR322/pUC origin of replication
  32632..33111   -  CDS            I (fragment): TIPI_LAMBD - Protein inferred from homology: Swiss-Prot protein existence level 3. Plays a role in distal tail tip complex assembly. The tail tip complex is assembled successively with three tail tip proteins J, one tail tip protein I, one tail tip protein L and one tail tip protein K. The tail tip complex interacts with tail measure protein to initiate tail tube assembly. The formation of the tail tip complex is completed by the addition of tail tip protein M, which is followed by tail tube polymerization. May be excluded form tail tip during maturation and would be absent from virions. From
  33415..34815   -  CDS            J (fragment): TIPJ_LAMBD - Experimental evidence at protein level: Swiss-Prot protein existence level 1. Attaches the virion to the host receptor LamB, inducing viral DNA ejection. During tail assembly, initiates distal tail tip assembly by interacting with gpI, gpL and gpK. During virus entry to host cell, binds strongly to host LamB in an irreversible attachment. The binding induces structural changes in the tail leading to viral DNA injection through LamB trimeric pore. From Escherichia phage lambda (Bacteriophage lambda).
  34815..35288   -  CDS            L (fragment): TIPL_LAMBD - Experimental evidence at protein level: Swiss-Prot protein existence level 1. Part of the distal tail tip complex which plays a role in DNA ejection during entry, and in tail assembly initiation during exit. The tail tip complex is assembled successively with three tail tip proteins J, one tail tip protein I, one tail tip protein L and one tail tip protein K. The tail tip complex interacts with tail measure protein to initiate tail tube assembly. The formation of the tail tip complex is completed by the addition of tail tip protein M, which is followed by tail tube polymerization.
  35290..35376   -  CDS            L (fragment): TIPL_LAMBD - Experimental evidence at protein level: Swiss-Prot protein existence level 1. Part of the distal tail tip complex which plays a role in DNA ejection during entry, and in tail assembly initiation during exit. The tail tip complex is assembled successively with three tail tip proteins J, one tail tip protein I, one tail tip protein L and one tail tip protein K. The tail tip complex interacts with tail measure protein to initiate tail tube assembly. The formation of the tail tip complex is completed by the addition of tail tip protein M, which is followed by tail tube polymerization.
  35379..35705   -  CDS            M: TIPM_LAMBD - Protein inferred from homology: Swiss-Prot protein existence level 3. Part of the distal tail tip which plays a role in DNA ejection during entry, and in tail assembly initiation during exit. May bind tail tip complex associated with tape measure protein and allow tail tube protein polymerization on top of tail tip. From Escherichia phage lambda (Bacteriophage lambda).
  35705..37600   -  CDS            H (fragment): TMP_LAMBD - Experimental evidence at protein level: Swiss-Prot protein existence level 1. Serves as a ruler that controls the length of tail by stopping the tail tube polymerization and is probably released from the tail shaft during infection to facilitate DNA translocation into the host cell (PubMed:2150582). Assembles into a multimeric linear form possibly stabilized by the covering tail assembly proteins G and GT (PubMed:23911548). Its C-terminus fixes the tail tip complex (J, I, L, K), thereby forming the tail assembly initiator complex (PubMed:23911548). Tail tube proteins polymerize aro
  37722..38537   -  CDS            KanR: aminoglycoside phosphotransferase; aph(3')-Ia; confers resistance to kanamycin in bacteria or G418 (Geneticin®) in eukaryotes
>Addgene plasmid #83275 | pAd388-shLuc | addgene full sequence | sequence record 485795 | Addgene Long Read Sequencing Result
CATCATCAATAATATACCTTATTTTGGATTGAAGCCAATATGATAATGAGGGGGTGGAGTTTGTGACGTG
GCGCGGGGCGTGGGAACGGGGCGGGTGACGTAGTAGTGTGGCGGAAGTGTGATGTTGCAAGTGTGGCGGA
ACACATGTAAGCGACGGATGTGGCAAAAGTGACGTTTTTGGTGTGCGCCGGTGTACACAGGAAGTGACAA
TTTTCGCGCGGTTTTAGGCGGATGTTGTAGTAAATTTGGGCGTAACCGAGTAAGATTTGGCCATTTTCGC
GGGAAAACTGAATAAGAGGAAGTGAAATCTGAATAATTTTGTGTTACTCATAGCGCGTAATATTTGTCTA
GGGAGATCTGGGCAGGAAGAGGGCCTATTTCCCATGATTCCTTCATATTTGCATATACGATACAAGGCTG
TTAGAGAGATAATTAGAATTAATTTGACTGTAAACACAAAGATATTAGTACAAAATACGTGACGTAGAAA
GTAATAATTTCTTGGGTAGTTTGCAGTTTTAAAATTATGTTTTAAAATGGACTATCATATGCTTACCGTA
ACTTGAAAGTATTTCGATTTCTTGGCTTTATATATCTTGTGGAAAGGACGAGGATCCGTGCGTTGCTAGT
ACCAACTTCAAGAGAGTTGGTACTAGCAACGCACTTTTTTACGCGTGAATTCGATATCACTAGTGGTACC
CACGAGTGGCCATCGATTGAGGTACTGAAATGTGTGGGCGTGGCTTAAGGGTGGGAAAGAATATATAAGG
TGGGGGTCTTATGTAGTTTTGTATCTGTTTTGCAGCAGCCGCCGCCGCCATGAGCACCAACTCGTTTGAT
GGAAGCATTGTGAGCTCATATTTGACAACGCGCATGCCCCCATGGGCCGGGGTGCGTCAGAATGTGATGG
GCTCCAGCATTGATGGTCGCCCCGTCCTGCCCGCAAACTCTACTACCTTGACCTACGAGACCGTGTCTGG
AACGCCGTTGGAGACTGCAGCCTCCGCCGCCGCTTCAGCCGCTGCAGCCACCGCCCGCGGGATTGTGACT
GACTTTGCTTTCCTGAGCCCGCTTGCAAGCAGTGCAGCTTCCCGTTCATCCGCCCGCGATGACAAGTTGA
CGGCTCTTTTGGCACAATTGGATTCTTTGACCCGGGAACTTAATGTCGTTTCTCAGCAGCTGTTGGATCT
GCGCCAGCAGGTTTCTGCCCTGAAGGCTTCCTCCCCTCCCAATGCGGTTTAAAACATAAATAAAAAACCA
GACTCTGTTTGGATTTGGATCAAGCAAGTGTCTTGCTGTCTTTATTTAGGGGTTTTGCGCGCGCGGTAGG
CCCGGGACCAGCGGTCTCGGTCGTTGAGGGTCCTGTGTATTTTTTCCAGGACGTGGTAAAGGTGACTCTG
GATGTTCAGATACATGGGCATAAGCCCGTCTCTGGGGTGGAGGTAGCACCACTGCAGAGCTTCATGCTGC
GGGGTGGTGTTGTAGATGATCCAGTCGTAGCAGGAGCGCTGGGCGTGGTGCCTAAAAATGTCTTTCAGTA
GCAAGCTGATTGCCAGGGGCAGGCCCTTGGTGTAAGTGTTTACAAAGCGGTTAAGCTGGGATGGGTGCAT
ACGTGGGGATATGAGATGCATCTTGGACTGTATTTTTAGGTTGGCTATGTTCCCAGCCATATCCCTCCGG
GGATTCATGTTGTGCAGAACCACCAGCACAGTGTATCCGGTGCACTTGGGAAATTTGTCATGTAGCTTAG
AAGGAAATGCGTGGAAGAACTTGGAGACGCCCTTGTGACCTCCAAGATTTTCCATGCATTCGTCCATAAT
GATGGCAATGGGCCCACGGGCGGCGGCCTGGGCGAAGATATTTCTGGGATCACTAACGTCATAGTTGTGT
TCCAGGATGAGATCGTCATAGGCCATTTTTACAAAGCGCGGGCGGAGGGTGCCAGACTGCGGTATAATGG
TTCCATCCGGCCCAGGGGCGTAGTTACCCTCACAGATTTGCATTTCCCACGCTTTGAGTTCAGATGGGGG
GATCATGTCTACCTGCGGGGCGATGAAGAAAACGGTTTCCGGGGTAGGGGAGATCAGCTGGGAAGAAAGC
AGGTTCCTGAGCAGCTGCGACTTACCGCAGCCGGTGGGCCCGTAAATCACACCTATTACCGGCTGCAACT
GGTAGTTAAGAGAGCTGCAGCTGCCGTCATCCCTGAGCAGGGGGGCCACTTCGTTAAGCATGTCCCTGAC
TCGCATGTTTTCCCTGACCAAATCCGCCAGAAGGCGCTCGCCGCCCAGCGATAGCAGTTCTTGCAAGGAA
GCAAAGTTTTTCAACGGTTTGAGACCGTCCGCCGTAGGCATGCTTTTGAGCGTTTGACCAAGCAGTTCCA
GGCGGTCCCACAGCTCGGTCACCTGCTCTACGGCATCTCGATCCAGCATATCTCCTCGTTTCGCGGGTTG
GGGCGGCTTTCGCTGTACGGCAGTAGTCGGTGCTCGTCCAGACGGGCCAGGGTCATGTCTTTCCACGGGC
GCAGGGTCCTCGTCAGCGTAGTCTGGGTCACGGTGAAGGGGTGCGCTCCGGGCTGCGCGCTGGCCAGGGT
GCGCTTGAGGCTGGTCCTGCTGGTGCTGAAGCGCTGCCGGTCTTCGCCCTGCGCGTCGGCCAGGTAGCAT
TTGACCATGGTGTCATAGTCCAGCCCCTCCGCGGCGTGGCCCTTGGCGCGCAGCTTGCCCTTGGAGGAGG
CGCCGCACGAGGGGCAGTGCAGACTTTTGAGGGCGTAGAGCTTGGGCGCGAGAAATACCGATTCCGGGGA
GTAGGCATCCGCGCCGCAGGCCCCGCAGACGGTCTCGCATTCCACGAGCCAGGTGAGCTCTGGCCGTTCG
GGGTCAAAAACCAGGTTTCCCCCATGCTTTTTGATGCGTTTCTTACCTCTGGTTTCCATGAGCCGGTGTC
CACGCTCGGTGACGAAAAGGCTGTCCGTGTCCCCGTATACAGACTTGAGAGGCCTGTCCTCGAGCGGTGT
TCCGCGGTCCTCCTCGTATAGAAACTCGGACCACTCTGAGACAAAGGCTCGCGTCCAGGCCAGCACGAAG
GAGGCTAAGTGGGAGGGGTAGCGGTCGTTGTCCACTAGGGGGTCCACTCGCTCCAGGGTGTGAAGACACA
TGTCGCCCTCTTCGGCATCAAGGAAGGTGATTGGTTTGTAGGTGTAGGCCACGTGACCGGGTGTTCCTGA
AGGGGGGCTATAAAAGGGGGTGGGGGCGCGTTCGTCCTCACTCTCTTCCGCATCGCTGTCTGCGAGGGCC
AGCTGTTGGGGTGAGTACTCCCTCTGAAAAGCGGGCATGACTTCTGCGCTAAGATTGTCAGTTTCCAAAA
ACGAGGAGGATTTGATATTCACCTGGCCCGCGGTGATGCCTTTGAGGGTGGCCGCATCCATCTGGTCAGA
AAAGACAATCTTTTTGTTGTCAAGCTTGGTGGCAAACGACCCGTAGAGGGCGTTGGACAGCAACTTGGCG
ATGGAGCGCAGGGTTTGGTTTTTGTCGCGATCGGCGCGCTCCTTGGCCGCGATGTTTAGCTGCACGTATT
CGCGCGCAACGCACCGCCATTCGGGAAAGACGGTGGTGCGCTCGTCGGGCACCAGGTGCACGCGCCAACC
GCGGTTGTGCAGGGTGACAAGGTCAACGCTGGTGGCTACCTCTCCGCGTAGGCGCTCGTTGGTCCAGCAG
AGGCGGCCGCCCTTGCGCGAGCAGAATGGCGGTAGGGGGTCTAGCTGCGTCTCGTCCGGGGGGTCTGCGT
CCACGGTAAAGACCCCGGGCAGCAGGCGCGCGTCGAAGTAGTCTATCTTGCATCCTTGCAAGTCTAGCGC
CTGCTGCCATGCGCGGGCGGCAAGCGCGCGCTCGTATGGGTTGAGTGGGGGACCCCATGGCATGGGGTGG
GTGAGCGCGGAGGCGTACATGCCGCAAATGTCGTAAACGTAGAGGGGCTCTCTGAGTATTCCAAGATATG
TAGGGTAGCATCTTCCACCGCGGATGCTGGCGCGCACGTAATCGTATAGTTCGTGCGAGGGAGCGAGGAG
GTCGGGACCGAGGTTGCTACGGGCGGGCTGCTCTGCTCGGAAGACTATCTGCCTGAAGATGGCATGTGAG
TTGGATGATATGGTTGGACGCTGGAAGACGTTGAAGCTGGCGTCTGTGAGACCTACCGCGTCACGCACGA
AGGAGGCGTAGGAGTCGCGCAGCTTGTTGACCAGCTCGGCGGTGACCTGCACGTCTAGGGCGCAGTAGTC
CAGGGTTTCCTTGATGATGTCATACTTATCCTGTCCCTTTTTTTTCCACAGCTCGCGGTTGAGGACAAAC
TCTTCGCGGTCTTTCCAGTACTCTTGGATCGGAAACCCGTCGGCCTCCGAACGGTAAGAGCCTAGCATGT
AGAACTGGTTGACGGCCTGGTAGGCGCAGCATCCCTTTTCTACGGGTAGCGCGTATGCCTGCGCGGCCTT
CCGGAGCGAGGTGTGGGTGAGCGCAAAGGTGTCCCTGACCATGACTTTGAGGTACTGGTATTTGAAGTCA
GTGTCGTCGCATCCGCCCTGCTCCCAGAGCAAAAAGTCCGTGCGCTTTTTGGAACGCGGATTTGGCAGGG
CGAAGGTGACATCGTTGAAGAGTATCTTTCCCGCGCGAGGCATAAAGTTGCGTGTGATGCGGAAGGGTCC
CGGCACCTCGGAACGGTTGTTAATTACCTGGGCGGCGAGCACGATCTCGTCAAAGCCGTTGATGTTGTGG
CCCACAATGTAAAGTTCCAAGAAGCGCGGGATGCCCTTGATGGAAGGCAATTTTTTAAGTTCCTCGTAGG
TGAGCTCTTCAGGGGAGCTGAGCCCGTGCTCTGAAAGGGCCCAGTCTGCAAGATGAGGGTTGGAAGCGAC
GAATGAGCTCCACAGGTCACGGGCCATTAGCATTTGCAGGTGGTCGCGAAAGGTCCTAAACTGGCGACCT
ATGGCCATTTTTTCTGGGGTGATGCAGTAGAAGGTAAGCGGGTCTTGTTCCCAGCGGTCCCATCCAAGGT
TCGCGGCTAGGTCTCGCGCGGCAGTCACTAGAGGCTCATCTCCGCCGAACTTCATGACCAGCATGAAGGG
CACGAGCTGCTTCCCAAAGGCCCCCATCCAAGTATAGGTCTCTACATCGTAGGTGACAAAGAGACGCTCG
GTGCGAGGATGCGAGCCGATCGGGAAGAACTGGATCTCCCGCCACCAATTGGAGGAGTGGCTATTGATGT
GGTGAAAGTAGAAGTCCCTGCGACGGGCCGAACACTCGTGCTGGCTTTTGTAAAAACGTGCGCAGTACTG
GCAGCGGTGCACGGGCTGTACATCCTGCACGAGGTTGACCTGACGACCGCGCACAAGGAAGCAGAGTGGG
AATTTGAGCCCCTCGCCTGGCGGGTTTGGCTGGTGGTCTTCTACTTCGGCTGCTTGTCCTTGACCGTCTG
GCTGCTCGAGGGGAGTTACGGTGGATCGGACCACCACGCCGCGCGAGCCCAAAGTCCAGATGTCCGCGCG
CGGCGGTCGGAGCTTGATGACAACATCGCGCAGATGGGAGCTGTCCATGGTCTGGAGCTCCCGCGGCGTC
AGGTCAGGCGGGAGCTCCTGCAGGTTTACCTCGCATAGACGGGTCAGGGCGCGGGCTAGATCCAGGTGAT
ACCTAATTTCCAGGGGCTGGTTGGTGGCGGCGTCGATGGCTTGCAAGAGGCCGCATCCCCGCGGCGCGAC
TACGGTACCGCGCGGCGGGCGGTGGGCCGCGGGGGTGTCCTTGGATGATGCATCTAAAAGCGGTGACGCG
GGCGAGCCCCCGGAGGTAGGGGGGGCTCCGGACCCGCCGGGAGAGGGGGCAGGGGCACGTCGGCGCCGCG
CGCGGGCAGGAGCTGGTGCTGCGCGCGTAGGTTGCTGGCGAACGCGACGACGCGGCGGTTGATCTCCTGA
ATCTGGCGCCTCTGCGTGAAGACGACGGGCCCGGTGAGCTTGAACCTGAAAGAGAGTTCGACAGAATCAA
TTTCGGTGTCGTTGACGGCGGCCTGGCGCAAAATCTCCTGCACGTCTCCTGAGTTGTCTTGATAGGCGAT
CTCGGCCATGAACTGCTCGATCTCTTCCTCCTGGAGATCTCCGCGTCCGGCTCGCTCCACGGTGGCGGCG
AGGTCGTTGGAAATGCGGGCCATGAGCTGCGAGAAGGCGTTGAGGCCTCCCTCGTTCCAGACGCGGCTGT
AGACCACGCCCCCTTCGGCATCGCGGGCGCGCATGACCACCTGCGCGAGATTGAGCTCCACGTGCCGGGC
GAAGACGGCGTAGTTTCGCAGGCGCTGAAAGAGGTAGTTGAGGGTGGTGGCGGTGTGTTCTGCCACGAAG
AAGTACATAACCCAGCGTCGCAACGTGGATTCGTTGATATCCCCCAAGGCCTCAAGGCGCTCCATGGCCT
CGTAGAAGTCCACGGCGAAGTTGAAAAACTGGGAGTTGCGCGCCGACACGGTTAACTCCTCCTCCAGAAG
ACGGATGAGCTCGGCGACAGTGTCGCGCACCTCGCGCTCAAAGGCTACAGGGGCCTCTTCTTCTTCTTCA
ATCTCCTCTTCCATAAGGGCCTCCCCTTCTTCTTCTTCTGGCGGCGGTGGGGGAGGGGGGACACGGCGGC
GACGACGGCGCACCGGGAGGCGGTCGACAAAGCGCTCGATCATCTCCCCGCGGCGACGGCGCATGGTCTC
GGTGACGGCGCGGCCGTTCTCGCGGGGGCGCAGTTGGAAGACGCCGCCCGTCATGTCCCGGTTATGGGTT
GGCGGGGGGCTGCCATGCGGCAGGGATACGGCGCTAACGATGCATCTCAACAATTGTTGTGTAGGTACTC
CGCCGCCGAGGGACCTGAGCGAGTCCGCATCGACCGGATCGGAAAACCTCTCGAGAAAGGCGTCTAACCA
GTCACAGTCGCAAGGTAGGCTGAGCACCGTGGCGGGCGGCAGCGGGCGGCGGTCGGGGTTGTTTCTGGCG
GAGGTGCTGCTGATGATGTAATTAAAGTAGGCGGTCTTGAGACGGCGGATGGTCGACAGAAGCACCATGT
CCTTGGGTCCGGCCTGCTGAATGCGCAGGCGGTCGGCCATGCCCCAGGCTTCGTTTTGACATCGGCGCAG
GTCTTTGTAGTAGTCTTGCATGAGCCTTTCTACCGGCACTTCTTCTTCTCCTTCCTCTTGTCCTGCATCT
CTTGCATCTATCGCTGCGGCGGCGGCGGAGTTTGGCCGTAGGTGGCGCCCTCTTCCTCCCATGCGTGTGA
CCCCGAAGCCCCTCATCGGCTGAAGCAGGGCTAGGTCGGCGACAACGCGCTCGGCTAATATGGCCTGCTG
CACCTGCGTGAGGGTAGACTGGAAGTCATCCATGTCCACAAAGCGGTGGTATGCGCCCGTGTTGATGGTG
TAAGTGCAGTTGGCCATAACGGACCAGTTAACGGTCTGGTGACCCGGCTGCGAGAGCTCGGTGTACCTGA
GACGCGAGTAAGCCCTCGAGTCAAATACGTAGTCGTTGCAAGTCCGCACCAGGTACTGGTATCCCACCAA
AAAGTGCGGCGGCGGCTGGCGGTAGAGGGGCCAGCGTAGGGTGGCCGGGGCTCCGGGGGCGAGATCTTCC
AACATAAGGCGATGATATCCGTAGATGTACCTGGACATCCAGGTGATGCCGGCGGCGGTGGTGGAGGCGC
GCGGAAAGTCGCGGACGCGGTTCCAGATGTTGCGCAGCGGCAAAAAGTGCTCCATGGTCGGGACGCTCTG
GCCGGTCAGGCGCGCGCAATCGTTGACGCTCTAGACCGTGCAAAAGGAGAGCCTGTAAGCGGGCACTCTT
CCGTGGTCTGGTGGATAAATTCGCAAGGGTATCATGGCGGACGACCGGGGTTCGAGCCCCGTATCCGGCC
GTCCGCCGTGATCCATGCGGTTACCGCCCGCGTGTCGAACCCAGGTGTGCGACGTCAGACAACGGGGGAG
TGCTCCTTTTGGCTTCCTTCCAGGCGCGGCGGCTGCTGCGCTAGCTTTTTTGGCCACTGGCCGCGCGCAG
CGTAAGCGGTTAGGCTGGAAAGCGAAAGCATTAAGTGGCTCGCTCCCTGTAGCCGGAGGGTTATTTTCCA
AGGGTTGAGTCGCGGGACCCCCGGTTCGAGTCTCGGACCGGCCGGACTGCGGCGAACGGGGGTTTGCCTC
CCCGTCATGCAAGACCCCGCTTGCAAATTCCTCCGGAAACAGGGACGAGCCCCTTTTTTGCTTTTCCCAG
ATGCATCCGGTGCTGCGGCAGATGCGCCCCCCTCCTCAGCAGCGGCAAGAGCAAGAGCAGCGGCAGACAT
GCAGGGCACCCTCCCCTCCTCCTACCGCGTCAGGAGGGGCGACATCCGCGGTTGACGCGGCAGCAGATGG
TGATTACGAACCCCCGCGGCGCCGGGCCCGGCACTACCTGGACTTGGAGGAGGGCGAGGGCCTGGCGCGG
CTAGGAGCGCCCTCTCCTGAGCGGCACCCAAGGGTGCAGCTGAAGCGTGATACGCGTGAGGCGTACGTGC
CGCGGCAGAACCTGTTTCGCGACCGCGAGGGAGAGGAGCCCGAGGAGATGCGGGATCGAAAGTTCCACGC
AGGGCGCGAGCTGCGGCATGGCCTGAATCGCGAGCGGTTGCTGCGCGAGGAGGACTTTGAGCCCGACGCG
CGAACCGGGATTAGTCCCGCGCGCGCACACGTGGCGGCCGCCGACCTGGTAACCGCATACGAGCAGACGG
TGAACCAGGAGATTAACTTTCAAAAAAGCTTTAACAACCACGTGCGTACGCTTGTGGCGCGCGAGGAGGT
GGCTATAGGACTGATGCATCTGTGGGACTTTGTAAGCGCGCTGGAGCAAAACCCAAATAGCAAGCCGCTC
ATGGCGCAGCTGTTCCTTATAGTGCAGCACAGCAGGGACAACGAGGCATTCAGGGATGCGCTGCTAAACA
TAGTAGAGCCCGAGGGCCGCTGGCTGCTCGATTTGATAAACATCCTGCAGAGCATAGTGGTGCAGGAGCG
CAGCTTGAGCCTGGCTGACAAGGTGGCCGCCATCAACTATTCCATGCTTAGCCTGGGCAAGTTTTACGCC
CGCAAGATATACCATACCCCTTACGTTCCCATAGACAAGGAGGTAAAGATCGAGGGGTTCTACATGCGCA
TGGCGCTGAAGGTGCTTACCTTGAGCGACGACCTGGGCGTTTATCGCAACGAGCGCATCCACAAGGCCGT
GAGCGTGAGCCGGCGGCGCGAGCTCAGCGACCGCGAGCTGATGCACAGCCTGCAAAGGGCCCTGGCTGGC
ACGGGCAGCGGCGATAGAGAGGCCGAGTCCTACTTTGACGCGGGCGCTGACCTGCGCTGGGCCCCAAGCC
GACGCGCCCTGGAGGCAGCTGGGGCCGGACCTGGGCTGGCGGTGGCACCCGCGCGCGCTGGCAACGTCGG
CGGCGTGGAGGAATATGACGAGGACGATGAGTACGAGCCAGAGGACGGCGAGTACTAAGCGGTGATGTTT
CTGATCAGATGATGCAAGACGCAACGGACCCGGCGGTGCGGGCGGCGCTGCAGAGCCAGCCGTCCGGCCT
TAACTCCACGGACGACTGGCGCCAGGTCATGGACCGCATCATGTCGCTGACTGCGCGCAATCCTGACGCG
TTCCGGCAGCAGCCGCAGGCCAACCGGCTCTCCGCAATTCTGGAAGCGGTGGTCCCGGCGCGCGCAAACC
CCACGCACGAGAAGGTGCTGGCGATCGTAAACGCGCTGGCCGAAAACAGGGCCATCCGGCCCGACGAGGC
CGGCCTGGTCTACGACGCGCTGCTTCAGCGCGTGGCTCGTTACAACAGCGGCAACGTGCAGACCAACCTG
GACCGGCTGGTGGGGGATGTGCGCGAGGCCGTGGCGCAGCGTGAGCGCGCGCAGCAGCAGGGCAACCTGG
GCTCCATGGTTGCACTAAACGCCTTCCTGAGTACACAGCCCGCCAACGTGCCGCGGGGACAGGAGGACTA
CACCAACTTTGTGAGCGCACTGCGGCTAATGGTGACTGAGACACCGCAAAGTGAGGTGTACCAGTCTGGG
CCAGACTATTTTTTCCAGACCAGTAGACAAGGCCTGCAGACCGTAAACCTGAGCCAGGCTTTCAAAAACT
TGCAGGGGCTGTGGGGGGTGCGGGCTCCCACAGGCGACCGCGCGACCGTGTCTAGCTTGCTGACGCCCAA
CTCGCGCCTGTTGCTGCTGCTAATAGCGCCCTTCACGGACAGTGGCAGCGTGTCCCGGGACACATACCTA
GGTCACTTGCTGACACTGTACCGCGAGGCCATAGGTCAGGCGCATGTGGACGAGCATACTTTCCAGGAGA
TTACAAGTGTCAGCCGCGCGCTGGGGCAGGAGGACACGGGCAGCCTGGAGGCAACCCTAAACTACCTGCT
GACCAACCGGCGGCAGAAGATCCCCTCGTTGCACAGTTTAAACAGCGAGGAGGAGCGCATTTTGCGCTAC
GTGCAGCAGAGCGTGAGCCTTAACCTGATGCGCGACGGGGTAACGCCCAGCGTGGCGCTGGACATGACCG
CGCGCAACATGGAACCGGGCATGTATGCCTCAAACCGGCCGTTTATCAACCGCCTAATGGACTACTTGCA
TCGCGCGGCCGCCGTGAACCCCGAGTATTTCACCAATGCCATCTTGAACCCGCACTGGCTACCGCCCCCT
GGTTTCTACACCGGGGGATTCGAGGTGCCCGAGGGTAACGATGGATTCCTCTGGGACGACATAGACGACA
GCGTGTTTTCCCCGCAACCGCAGACCCTGCTAGAGTTGCAACAGCGCGAGCAGGCAGAGGCGGCGCTGCG
AAAGGAAAGCTTCCGCAGGCCAAGCAGCTTGTCCGATCTAGGCGCTGCGGCCCCGCGGTCAGATGCTAGT
AGCCCATTTCCAAGCTTGATAGGGTCTCTTACCAGCACTCGCACCACCCGCCCGCGCCTGCTGGGCGAGG
AGGAGTACCTAAACAACTCGCTGCTGCAGCCGCAGCGCGAAAAAAACCTGCCTCCGGCATTTCCCAACAA
CGGGATAGAGAGCCTAGTGGACAAGATGAGTAGATGGAAGACGTACGCGCAGGAGCACAGGGACGTGCCA
GGCCCGCGCCCGCCCACCCGTCGTCAAAGGCACGACCGTCAGCGGGGTCTGGTGTGGGAGGACGATGACT
CGGCAGACGACAGCAGCGTCCTGGATTTGGGAGGGAGTGGCAACCCGTTTGCGCACCTTCGCCCCAGGCT
GGGGAGAATGTTTTAAAAAAAAAAAAAAGCATGATGCAAAATAAAAAACTCACCAAGGCCATGGCACCGA
GCGTTGGTTTTCTTGTATTCCCCTTAGTATGCGGCGCGCGGCGATGTATGAGGAAGGTCCTCCTCCCTCC
TACGAGAGTGTGGTGAGCGCGGCGCCAGTGGCGGCGGCGCTGGGTTCTCCCTTCGATGCTCCCCTGGACC
CGCCGTTTGTGCCTCCGCGGTACCTGCGGCCTACCGGGGGGAGAAACAGCATCCGTTACTCTGAGTTGGC
ACCCCTATTCGACACCACCCGTGTGTACCTGGTGGACAACAAGTCAACGGATGTGGCATCCCTGAACTAC
CAGAACGACCACAGCAACTTTCTGACCACGGTCATTCAAAACAATGACTACAGCCCGGGGGAGGCAAGCA
CACAGACCATCAATCTTGACGACCGGTCGCACTGGGGCGGCGACCTGAAAACCATCCTGCATACCAACAT
GCCAAATGTGAACGAGTTCATGTTTACCAATAAGTTTAAGGCGCGGGTGATGGTGTCGCGCTTGCCTACT
AAGGACAATCAGGTGGAGCTGAAATACGAGTGGGTGGAGTTCACGCTGCCCGAGGGCAACTACTCCGAGA
CCATGACCATAGACCTTATGAACAACGCGATCGTGGAGCACTACTTGAAAGTGGGCAGACAGAACGGGGT
TCTGGAAAGCGACATCGGGGTAAAGTTTGACACCCGCAACTTCAGACTGGGGTTTGACCCCGTCACTGGT
CTTGTCATGCCTGGGGTATATACAAACGAAGCCTTCCATCCAGACATCATTTTGCTGCCAGGATGCGGGG
TGGACTTCACCCACAGCCGCCTGAGCAACTTGTTGGGCATCCGCAAGCGGCAACCCTTCCAGGAGGGCTT
TAGGATCACCTACGATGATCTGGAGGGTGGTAACATTCCCGCACTGTTGGATGTGGACGCCTACCAGGCG
AGCTTGAAAGATGACACCGAACAGGGCGGGGGTGGCGCAGGCGGCAGCAACAGCAGTGGCAGCGGCGCGG
AAGAGAACTCCAACGCGGCAGCCGCGGCAATGCAGCCGGTGGAGGACATGAACGATCATGCCATTCGCGG
CGACACCTTTGCCACACGGGCTGAGGAGAAGCGCGCTGAGGCCGAAGCAGCGGCCGAAGCTGCCGCCCCC
GCTGCGCAACCCGAGGTCGAGAAGCCTCAGAAGAAACCGGTGATCAAACCCCTGACAGAGGACAGCAAGA
AACGCAGTTACAACCTAATAAGCAATGACAGCACCTTCACCCAGTACCGCAGCTGGTACCTTGCATACAA
CTACGGCGACCCTCAGACCGGAATCCGCTCATGGACCCTGCTTTGCACTCCTGACGTAACCTGCGGCTCG
GAGCAGGTCTACTGGTCGTTGCCAGACATGATGCAAGACCCCGTGACCTTCCGCTCCACGCGCCAGATCA
GCAACTTTCCGGTGGTGGGCGCCGAGCTGTTGCCCGTGCACTCCAAGAGCTTCTACAACGACCAGGCCGT
CTACTCCCAACTCATCCGCCAGTTTACCTCTCTGACCCACGTGTTCAATCGCTTTCCCGAGAACCAGATT
TTGGCGCGCCCGCCAGCCCCCACCATCACCACCGTCAGTGAAAACGTTCCTGCTCTCACAGATCACGGGA
CGCTACCGCTGCGCAACAGCATCGGAGGAGTCCAGCGAGTGACCATTACTGACGCCAGACGCCGCACCTG
CCCCTACGTTTACAAGGCCCTGGGCATAGTCTCGCCGCGCGTCCTATCGAGCCGCACTTTTTGAGCAAGC
ATGTCCATCCTTATATCGCCCAGCAATAACACAGGCTGGGGCCTGCGCTTCCCAAGCAAGATGTTTGGCG
GGGCCAAGAAGCGCTCCGACCAACACCCAGTGCGCGTGCGCGGGCACTACCGCGCGCCCTGGGGCGCGCA
CAAACGCGGCCGCACTGGGCGCACCACCGTCGATGACGCCATCGACGCGGTGGTGGAGGAGGCGCGCAAC
TACACGCCCACGCCGCCACCAGTGTCCACAGTGGACGCGGCCATTCAGACCGTGGTGCGCGGAGCCCGGC
GCTATGCTAAAATGAAGAGACGGCGGAGGCGCGTAGCACGTCGCCACCGCCGCCGACCCGGCACTGCCGC
CCAACGCGCGGCGGCGGCCCTGCTTAACCGCGCACGTCGCACCGGCCGACGGGCGGCCATGCGAGCAGCT
CGAAGGCTGGCCGCGGGTATTGTCACTGTGCCCCCCAGGTCCAGGCGACGAGCGGCCGCCGCAGCAGCCG
CGGCCATTAGTGCTATGACTCAGGGTCGCAGGGGCAACGTGTATTGGGTGCGCGACTCGGTTAGCGGCCT
GCGCGTGCCCGTGCGCACCCGCCCCCCGCGCAACTAGATTGCAAGAAAAAACTACTTAGACTCGTACTGT
TGTATGTATCCAGCGGCGGCGGCGCGCAACGAAGCTATGTCCAAGCGCAAAATCAAAGAAGAGATGCTCC
AGGTCATCGCGCCGGAGATCTATGGCCCCCCGAAGAAGGAAGAGCAGGATTACAAGCCCCGAAAGCTAAA
GCGGGTCAAAAAGAAAAAGAAAGATGATGATGATGAACTTGACGACGAGGTGGAACTGCTGCACGCTACC
GCGCCCAGGCGACGGGTACAGTGGAAAGGTCGACGCGTAAAACGTGTTTTGCGACCCGGCACCACCGTAG
TCTTTACGCCCGGTGAGCGCTCCACCCGCACCTACAAGCGCGTGTATGATGAGGTGTACGGCGACGAGGA
CCTGCTTGAGCAGGCCAACGAGCGCCTCGGGGAGTTTGCCTACGGAAAGCGGCATAAGGACATGCTGGCG
TTGCCGCTGGACGAGGGCAACCCAACACCTAGCCTAAAGCCCGTAACACTGCAGCAGGTGCTGCCCGCGC
TTGCACCGTCCGAAGAAAAGCGCGGCCTAAAGCGCGAGTCTGGTGACTTGGCACCCACCGTGCAGCTGAT
GGTACCCAAGCGCCAGCGACTGGAAGATGTCTTGGAAAAAATGACCGTGGAACCTGGGCTGGAGCCCGAG
GTCCGCGTGCGGCCAATCAAGCAGGTGGCGCCGGGACTGGGCGTGCAGACCGTGGACGTTCAGATACCCA
CTACCAGTAGCACCAGTATTGCCACCGCCACAGAGGGCATGGAGACACAAACGTCCCCGGTTGCCTCAGC
GGTGGCGGATGCCGCGGTGCAGGCGGTCGCTGCGGCCGCGTCCAAGACCTCTACGGAGGTGCAAACGGAC
CCGTGGATGTTTCGCGTTTCAGCCCCCCGGCGCCCGCGCCGTTCGAGGAAGTACGGCGCCGCCAGCGCGC
TACTGCCCGAATATGCCCTACATCCTTCCATTGCGCCTACCCCCGGCTATCGTGGCTACACCTACCGCCC
CAGAAGACGAGCAACTACCCGACGCCGAACCACCACTGGAACCCGCCGCCGCCGTCGCCGTCGCCAGCCC
GTGCTGGCCCCGATTTCCGTGCGCAGGGTGGCTCGCGAAGGAGGCAGGACCCTGGTGCTGCCAACAGCGC
GCTACCACCCCAGCATCGTTTAAAAGCCGGTCTTTGTGGTTCTTGCAGATATGGCCCTCACCTGCCGCCT
CCGTTTCCCGGTGCCGGGATTCCGAGGAAGAATGCACCGTAGGAGGGGCATGGCCGGCCACGGCCTGACG
GGCGGCATGCGTCGTGCGCACCACCGGCGGCGGCGCGCGTCGCACCGTCGCATGCGCGGCGGTATCCTGC
CCCTCCTTATTCCACTGATCGCCGCGGCGATTGGCGCCGTGCCCGGAATTGCATCCGTGGCCTTGCAGGC
GCAGAGACACTGATTAAAAACAAGTTGCATGTGGAAAAATCAAAATAAAAAGTCTGGACTCTCACGCTCG
CTTGGTCCTGTAACTATTTTGTAGAATGGAAGACATCAACTTTGCGTCTCTGGCCCCGCGACACGGCTCG
CGCCCGTTCATGGGAAACTGGCAAGATATCGGCACCAGCAATATGAGCGGTGGCGCCTTCAGCTGGGGCT
CGCTGTGGAGCGGCATTAAAAATTTCGGTTCCACCGTTAAGAACTATGGCAGCAAGGCCTGGAACAGCAG
CACAGGCCAGATGCTGAGGGATAAGTTGAAAGAGCAAAATTTCCAACAAAAGGTGGTAGATGGCCTGGCC
TCTGGCATTAGCGGGGTGGTGGACCTGGCCAACCAGGCAGTGCAAAATAAGATTAACAGTAAGCTTGATC
CCCGCCCTCCCGTAGAGGAGCCTCCACCGGCCGTGGAGACAGTGTCTCCAGAGGGGCGTGGCGAAAAGCG
TCCGCGCCCCGACAGGGAAGAAACTCTGGTGACGCAAATAGACGAGCCTCCCTCGTACGAGGAGGCACTA
AAGCAAGGCCTGCCCACCACCCGTCCCATCGCGCCCATGGCTACCGGAGTGCTGGGCCAGCACACACCCG
TAACGCTGGACCTGCCTCCCCCCGCCGACACCCAGCAGAAACCTGTGCTGCCAGGCCCGACCGCCGTTGT
TGTAACCCGTCCTAGCCGCGCGTCCCTGCGCCGCGCCGCCAGCGGTCCGCGATCGTTGCGGCCCGTAGCC
AGTGGCAACTGGCAAAGCACACTGAACAGCATCGTGGGTCTGGGGGTGCAATCCCTGAAGCGCCGACGAT
GCTTCTGATAGCTAACGTGTCGTATGTGTGTCATGTATGCGTCCATGTCGCCGCCAGAGGAGCTGCTGAG
CCGCCGCGCGCCCGCTTTCCAAGATGGCTACCCCTTCGATGATGCCGCAGTGGTCTTACATGCACATCTC
GGGCCAGGACGCCTCGGAGTACCTGAGCCCCGGGCTGGTGCAGTTTGCCCGCGCCACCGAGACGTACTTC
AGCCTGAATAACAAGTTTAGAAACCCCACGGTGGCGCCTACGCACGACGTGACCACAGACCGGTCCCAGC
GTTTGACGCTGCGGTTCATCCCTGTGGACCGTGAGGATACTGCGTACTCGTACAAGGCGCGGTTCACCCT
AGCTGTGGGTGATAACCGTGTGCTGGACATGGCTTCCACGTACTTTGACATCCGCGGCGTGCTGGACAGG
GGCCCTACTTTTAAGCCCTACTCTGGCACTGCCTACAACGCCCTGGCTCCCAAGGGTGCCCCAAATCCTT
GCGAATGGGATGAAGCTGCTACTGCTCTTGAAATAAACCTAGAAGAAGAGGACGATGACAACGAAGACGA
AGTAGACGAGCAAGCTGAGCAGCAAAAAACTCACGTATTTGGGCAGGCGCCTTATTCTGGTATAAATATT
ACAAAGGAGGGTATTCAAATAGGTGTCGAAGGTCAAACACCTAAATATGCCGATAAAACATTTCAACCTG
AACCTCAAATAGGAGAATCTCAGTGGTACGAAACAGAAATTAATCATGCAGCTGGGAGAGTCCTAAAAAA
GACTACCCCAATGAAACCATGTTACGGTTCATATGCAAAACCCACAAATGAAAATGGAGGGCAAGGCATT
CTTGTAAAGCAACAAAATGGAAAGCTAGAAAGTCAAGTGGAAATGCAATTTTTCTCAACTACTGAGGCAG
CCGCAGGCAATGGTGATAACTTGACTCCTAAAGTGGTATTGTACAGTGAAGATGTAGATATAGAAACCCC
AGACACTCATATTTCTTACATGCCCACTATTAAGGAAGGTAACTCACGAGAACTAATGGGCCAACAATCT
ATGCCCAACAGGCCTAATTACATTGCTTTTAGGGACAATTTTATTGGTCTAATGTATTACAACAGCACGG
GTAATATGGGTGTTCTGGCGGGCCAAGCATCGCAGTTGAATGCTGTTGTAGATTTGCAAGACAGAAACAC
AGAGCTTTCATACCAGCTTTTGCTTGATTCCATTGGTGATAGAACCAGGTACTTTTCTATGTGGAATCAG
GCTGTTGACAGCTATGATCCAGATGTTAGAATTATTGAAAATCATGGAACTGAAGATGAACTTCCAAATT
ACTGCTTTCCACTGGGAGGTGTGATTAATACAGAGACTCTTACCAAGGTAAAACCTAAAACAGGTCAGGA
AAATGGATGGGAAAAAGATGCTACAGAATTTTCAGATAAAAATGAAATAAGAGTTGGAAATAATTTTGCC
ATGGAAATCAATCTAAATGCCAACCTGTGGAGAAATTTCCTGTACTCCAACATAGCGCTGTATTTGCCCG
ACAAGCTAAAGTACAGTCCTTCCAACGTAAAAATTTCTGATAACCCAAACACCTACGACTACATGAACAA
GCGAGTGGTGGCTCCCGGGCTAGTGGACTGCTACATTAACCTTGGAGCACGCTGGTCCCTTGACTATATG
GACAACGTCAACCCATTTAACCACCACCGCAATGCTGGCCTGCGCTACCGCTCAATGTTGCTGGGCAATG
GTCGCTATGTGCCCTTCCACATCCAGGTGCCTCAGAAGTTCTTTGCCATTAAAAACCTCCTTCTCCTGCC
GGGCTCATACACCTACGAGTGGAACTTCAGGAAGGATGTTAACATGGTTCTGCAGAGCTCCCTAGGAAAT
GACCTAAGGGTTGACGGAGCCAGCATTAAGTTTGATAGCATTTGCCTTTACGCCACCTTCTTCCCCATGG
CCCACAACACCGCCTCCACGCTTGAGGCCATGCTTAGAAACGACACCAACGACCAGTCCTTTAACGACTA
TCTC
[453 nt withheld, positions 17995-18447]
CAGCCCATGAGCCGTCAGGTGGTGGATGATACTAAATACAAGGACTACCAACAGGTGGGCATCCTACACC
AACACAACAACTCTGGATTTGTTGGCTACCTTGCCCCCACCATGCGCGAAGGACAGGCCTACCCTGCTAA
CTTCCCCTATCCGCTTATAGGCAAGACCGCAGTTGACAGCATTACCCAGAAAAAGTTTCTTTGCGATCGC
ACCCTTTGGCGCATCCCATTCTCCAGTAACTTTATGTCCATGGGCGCACTCACAGACCTGGGCCAAAACC
TTCTCTACGCCAACTCCGCCCACGCGCTAGACATGACTTTTGAGGTGGATCCCATGGACGAGCCCACCCT
TCTTTATGTTTTGTTTGAAGTCTTTGACGTGGTCCGTGTGCACCAGCCGCACCGCGGCGTCATCGAAACC
GTGTACCTGCGCACGCCCTTCTCGGCCGGCAACGCCACAACATAAAGAAGCAAGCAACATCAACAACAGC
TGCCGCCATGGGCTCCAGTGAGCAGGAACTGAAAGCCATTGTCAAAGATCTTGGTTGTGGGCCATATTTT
TTGGGCACCTATGACAAGCGCTTTCCAGGCTTTGTTTCTCCACACAAGCTCGCCTGCGCCATAGTCAATA
CGGCCGGTCGCGAGACTGGGGGCGTACACTGGATGGCCTTTGCCTGGAACCCGCACTCAAAAACATGCTA
CCTCTTTGAGCCCTTTGGCTTTTCTGACCAGCGACTCAAGCAGGTTTACCAGTTTGAGTACGAGTCACTC
CTGCGCCGTAGCGCCATTGCTTCTTCCCCCGACCGCTGTATAACGCTGGAAAAGTCCACCCAAAGCGTAC
AGGGGCCCAACTCGGCCGCCTGTGGACTATTCTGCTGCATGTTTCTCCACGCCTTTGCCAACTGGCCCCA
AACTCCCATGGATCACAACCCCACCATGAACCTTATTACCGGGGTACCCAACTCCATGCTCAACAGTCCC
CAGGTACAGCCCACCCTGCGTCGCAACCAGGAACAGCTCTACAGCTTCCTGGAGCGCCACTCGCCCTACT
TCCGCAGCCACAGTGCGCAGATTAGGAGCGCCACTTCTTTTTGTCACTTGAAAAACATGTAAAAATAATG
TACTAGAGACACTTTCAATAAAGGCAAATGCTTTTATTTGTACACTCTCGGGTGATTATTTACCCCCACC
CTTGCCGTCTGCGCCGTTTAAAAATCAAAGGGGTTCTGCCGCGCATCGCTATGCGCCACTGGCAGGGACA
CGTTGCGATACTGGTGTTTAGTGCTCCACTTAAACTCAGGCACAACCATCCGCGGCAGCTCGGTGAAGTT
TTCACTCCACAGGCTGCGCACCATCACCAACGCGTTTAGCAGGTCGGGCGCCGATATCTTGAAGTCGCAG
TTGGGGCCTCCGCCCTGCGCGCGCGAGTTGCGATACACAGGGTTGCAGCACTGGAACACTATCAGCGCCG
GGTGGTGCACGCTGGCCAGCACGCTCTTGTCGGAGATCAGATCCGCGTCCAGGTCCTCCGCGTTGCTCAG
GGCGAACGGAGTCAACTTTGGTAGCTGCCTTCCCAAAAAGGGCGCGTGCCCAGGCTTTGAGTTGCACTCG
CACCGTAGTGGCATCAAAAGGTGACCGTGCCCGGTCTGGGCGTTAGGATACAGCGCCTGCATAAAAGCCT
TGATCTGCTTAAAAGCCACCTGAGCCTTTGCGCCTTCAGAGAAGAACATGCCGCAAGACTTGCCGGAAAA
CTGATTGGCCGGACACGCGGCGTCGTGCACGCAGCACCTTGCGTCGGTGTTGGAGATCTGCACCACATTT
CGGCCCCACCGGTTCTTCACGATCTTGGCCTTGCTAGACTGCTCCTTCAGCGCGCGCTGCCCGTTTTCGC
TCGTCACATCCATTTCAATCACGTGCTCCTTATTTATCATAATGCTTCCGTGTAGACACTTAAGCTCGCC
TTCGATCTCAGCGCAGCGGTGCAGCCACAACGCGCAGCCCGTGGGCTCGTGATGCTTGTAGGTCACCTCT
GCAAACGACTGCAGGTACGCCTGCAGGAATCGCCCCATCATCGTCACAAAGGTCTTGTTGCTGGTGAAGG
TCAGCTGCAACCCGCGGTGCTCCTCGTTCAGCCAGGTCTTGCATACGGCCGCCAGAGCTTCCACTTGGTC
AGGCAGTAGTTTGAAGTTCGCCTTTAGATCGTTATCCACGTGGTACTTGTCCATCAGCGCGCGCGCAGCC
TCCATGCCCTTCTCCCACGCAGACACGATCGGCACACTCAGCGGGTTCATCACCGTAATTTCACTTTCCG
CTTCGCTGGGCTCTTCCTCTTCCTCTTGCGTCCGCATACCACGCGCCACTGGGTCGTCTTCATTCAGCCG
CCGCACTGTGCGCTTACCTCCTTTGCCATGCTTGATTAGCACCGGTGGGTTGCTGAAACCCACCATTTGT
AGCGCCACATCTTCTCTTTCTTCCTCGCTGTCCACGATTACCTCTGGTGATGGCGGGCGCTCGGGCTTGG
GAGAAGGGCGCTTCTTTTTCTTCTTGGGCGCAATGGCCAAATCCGCCGCCGAGGTCGATGGCCGCGGGCT
GGGTGTGCGCGGCACCAGCGCGTCTTGTGATGAGTCTTCCTCGTCCTCGGACTCGATACGCCGCCTCATC
CGCTTTTTTGGGGGCGCCCGGGGAGGCGGCGGCGACGGGGACGGGGACGACACGTCCTCCATGGTTGGGG
GACGTCGCGCCGCACCGCGTCCGCGCTCGGGGGTGGTTTCGCGCTGCTCCTCTTCCCGACTGGCCATTTC
CTTCTCCTATAGGCAGAAAAAGATCATGGAGTCAGTCGAGAAGAAGGACAGCCTAACCGCCCCCTCTGAG
TTCGCCACCACCGCCTCCACCGATGCCGCCAACGCGCCTACCACCTTCCCCGTCGAGGCACCCCCGCTTG
AGGAGGAGGAAGTGATTATCGAGCAGGACCCAGGTTTTGTAAGCGAAGACGACGAGGACCGCTCAGTACC
AACAGAGGATAAAAAGCAAGACCAGGACAACGCAGAGGCAAACGAGGAACAAGTCGGGCGGGGGGACGAA
AGGCATGGCGACTACCTAGATGTGGGAGACGACGTGCTGTTGAAGCATCTGCAGCGCCAGTGCGCCATTA
TCTGCGACGCGTTGCAAGAGCGCAGCGATGTGCCCCTCGCCATAGCGGATGTCAGCCTTGCCTACGAACG
CCACCTATTCTCACCGCGCGTACCCCCCAAACGCCAAGAAAACGGCACATGCGAGCCCAACCCGCGCCTC
AACTTCTACCCCGTATTTGCCGTGCCAGAGGTGCTTGCCACCTATCACATCTTTTTCCAAAACTGCAAGA
TACCCCTATCCTGCCGTGCCAACCGCAGCCGAGCGGACAAGCAGCTGGCCTTGCGGCAGGGCGCTGTCAT
ACCTGATATCGCCTCGCTCAACGAAGTGCCAAAAATCTTTGAGGGTCTTGGACGCGACGAGAAGCGCGCG
GCAAACGCTCTGCAACAGGAAAACAGCGAAAATGAAAGTCACTCTGGAGTGTTGGTGGAACTCGAGGGTG
ACAACGCGCGCCTAGCCGTACTAAAACGCAGCATCGAGGTCACCCACTTTGCCTACCCGGCACTTAACCT
ACCCCCCAAGGTCATGAGCACAGTCATGAGTGAGCTGATCGTGCGCCGTGCGCAGCCCCTGGAGAGGGAT
GCAAATTTGCAAGAACAAACAGAGGAGGGCCTACCCGCAGTTGGCGACGAGCAGCTAGCGCGCTGGCTTC
AAACGCGCGAGCCTGCCGACTTGGAGGAGCGACGCAAACTAATGATGGCCGCAGTGCTCGTTACCGTGGA
GCTTGAGTGCATGCAGCGGTTCTTTGCTGACCCGGAGATGCAGCGCAAGCTAGAGGAAACATTGCACTAC
ACCTTTCGACAGGGCTACGTACGCCAGGCCTGCAAGATCTCCAACGTGGAGCTCTGCAACCTGGTCTCCT
ACCTTGGAATTTTGCACGAAAACCGCCTTGGGCAAAACGTGCTTCATTCCACGCTCAAGGGCGAGGCGCG
CCGCGACTACGTCCGCGACTGCGTTTACTTATTTCTATGCTACACCTGGCAGACGGCCATGGGCGTTTGG
CAGCAGTGCTTGGAGGAGTGCAACCTCAAGGAGCTGCAGAAACTGCTAAAGCAAAACTTGAAGGACCTAT
GGACGGCCTTCAACGAGCGCTCCGTGGCCGCGCACCTGGCGGACATCATTTTCCCCGAACGCCTGCTTAA
AACCCTGCAACAGGGTCTGCCAGACTTCACCAGTCAAAGCATGTTGCAGAACTTTAGGAACTTTATCCTA
GAGCGCTCAGGAATCTTGCCCGCCACCTGCTGTGCACTTCCTAGCGACTTTGTGCCCATTAAGTACCGCG
AATGCCCTCCGCCGCTTTGGGGCCACTGCTACCTTCTGCAGCTAGCCAACTACCTTGCCTACCACTCTGA
CATAATGGAAGACGTGAGCGGTGACGGTCTACTGGAGTGTCACTGTCGCTGCAACCTATGCACCCCGCAC
CGCTCCCTGGTTTGCAATTCGCAGCTGCTTAACGAAAGTCAAATTATCGGTACCTTTGAGCTGCAGGGTC
CCTCGCCTGACGAAAAGTCCGCGGCTCCGGGGTTGAAACTCACTCCGGGGCTGTGGACGTCGGCTTACCT
TCGCAAATTTGTACCTGAGGACTACCACGCCCACGAGATTAGGTTCTACGAAGACCAATCCCGCCCGCCT
AATGCGGAGCTTACCGCCTGCGTCATTACCCAGGGCCACATTCTTGGCCAATTGCAAGCCATCAACAAAG
CCCGCCAAGAGTTTCTGCTACGAAAGGGACGGGGGGTTTACTTGGACCCCCAGTCCGGCGAGGAGCTCAA
CCCAATCCCCCCGCCGCCGCAGCCCTATCAGCAGCAGCCGCGGGCCCTTGCTTCCCAGGATGGCACCCAA
AAAGAAGCTGCAGCTGCCGCCGCCACCCACGGACGAGGAGGAATACTGGGACAGTCAGGCAGAGGAGGTT
TTGGACGAGGAGGAGGAGGACATGATGGAAGACTGGGAGAGCCTAGACGAGGAAGCTTCCGAGGTCGAAG
AGGTGTCAGACGAAACACCGTCACCCTCGGTCGCATTCCCCTCGCCGGCGCCCCAGAAATCGGCAACCGG
TTCCAGCATGGCTACAACCTCCGCTCCTCAGGCGCCGCCGGCACTGCCCGTTCGCCGACCCAACCGTAGA
TGGGACACCACTGGAACCAGGGCCGGTAAGTCCAAGCAGCCGCCGCCGTTAGCCCAAGAGCAACAACAGC
GCCAAGGCTACCGCTCATGGCGCGGGCACAAGAACGCCATAGTTGCTTGCTTGCAAGACTGTGGGGGCAA
CATCTCCTTCGCCCGCCGCTTTCTTCTCTACCATCACGGCGTGGCCTTCCCCCGTAACATCCTGCATTAC
TACCGTCATCTCTACAGCCCATACTGCACCGGCGGCAGCGGCAGCAACAGCAGCGGCCACACAGAAGCAA
AGGCGACCGGATAGCAAGACTCTGACAAAGCCCAAGAAATCCACAGCGGCGGCAGCAGCAGGAGGAGGAG
CGCTGCGTCTGGCGCCCAACGAACCCGTATCGACCCGCGAGCTTAGAAACAGGATTTTTCCCACTCTGTA
TGCTATATTTCAACAGAGCAGGGGCCAAGAACAAGAGCTGAAAATAAAAAACAGGTCTCTGCGATCCCTC
ACCCGCAGCTGCCTGTATCACAAAAGCGAAGATCAGCTTCGGCGCACGCTGGAAGACGCGGAGGCTCTCT
TCAGTAAATACTGCGCGCTGACTCTTAAGGACTAGTTTCGCGCCCTTTCTCAAATTTAAGCGCGAAAACT
ACGTCATCTCCAGCGGCCACACCCGGCGCCAGCACCTGTTGTCAGCGCCATTATGAGCAAGGAAATTCCC
ACGCCCTACATGTGGAGTTACCAGCCACAAATGGGACTTGCGGCTGGAGCTGCCCAAGACTACTCAACCC
GAATAAACTACATGAGCGCGGGACCCCACATGATATCCCGGGTCAACGGAATACGCGCCCACCGAAACCG
AATTCTCCTGGAACAGGCGGCTATTACCACCACACCTCGTAATAACCTTAATCCCCGTAGTTGGCCCGCT
GCCCTGGTGTACCAGGAAAGTCCCGCTCCCACCACTGTGGTACTTCCCAGAGACGCCCAGGCCGAAGTTC
AGATGACTAACTCAGGGGCGCAGCTTGCGGGCGGCTTTCGTCACAGGGTGCGGTCGCCCGGGCAGGGTAT
AACTCACCTGACAATCAGAGGGCGAGGTATTCAGCTCAACGACGAGTCGGTGAGCTCCTCGCTTGGTCTC
CGTCCGGACGGGACATTTCAGATCGGCGGCGCCGGCCGCTCTTCATTCACGCCTCGTCAGGCAATCCTAA
CTCTGCAGACCTCGTCCTCTGAGCCGCGCTCTGGAGGCATTGGAACTCTGCAATTTATTGAGGAGTTTGT
GCCATCGGTCTACTTTAACCCCTTCTCGGGACCTCCCGGCCACTATCCGGATCAATTTATTCCTAACTTT
GACGCGGTAAAGGACTCGGCGGACGGCTACGACTGAATGTTAAGTGGAGAGGCAGAGCAACTGCGCCTGA
AACACCTGGTCCACTGTCGCCGCCACAAGTGCTTTGCCCGCGACTCCGGTGAGTTTTGCTACTTTGAATT
GCCCGAGGATCATATCGAGGGCCCGGCGCACGGCGTCCGGCTTACCGCCCAGGGAGAGCTTGCCCGTAGC
CTGATTCGGGAGTTTACCCAGCGCCCCCTGCTAGTTGAGCGGGACAGGGGACCCTGTGTTCTCACTGTGA
TTTGCAACTGTCCTAACCCTGGATTACATCAAGATCTCTCTAGAGGCCTATGGTGGCAGATGCTGCATTC
GAAAACGTTTGAATTGATAATTATTATCATTTGCGGGTCCTTTCCGGCGATCCGCCTTGTTACGGGGCGG
CGACCTCGCGGGTTTTCGCTATTTATGAAAATTTTCCGGTTTAAGGCGTTTCCGTTCTTCTTCGTCATAA
CTTAATGTTTTTATTTAAAATACCCTCTGAAAAGAAAGGAAACGACAGGATCTTCTAGACCCGGGAGCGG
CCGCTGTCGACCTGCAGGATCCGAATTCGATATCACTAGTGGTACCCACCCATGGCCATCGAACCGATCT
TATTCCCTTTAACTAATAAAAAAAAATAATAAAGCATCACTTACTTAAAATCAGTTAGCAAATTTCTGTC
CAGTTTATTCAGCAGCACCTCCTTGCCCTCCTCCCAGCTCTGGTATTGCAGCTTCCTCCTGGCTGCAAAC
TTTCTCCACAATCTAAATGGAATGTCAGTTTCCTCCTGTTCCTGTCCATCCGCACCCACTATCTTCATGT
TGTTGCAGATGAAGCGCGCAAGACCGTCTGAAGATACCTTCAACCCCGTGTATCCATATGACACGGAAAC
CGGTCCTCCAACTGTGCCTTTTCTTACTCCTCCCTTTGTATCCCCCAATGGGTTTCAAGAGAGTCCCCCT
GGGGTACTCTCTTTGCGCCTATCCGAACCTCTAGTTACCTCCAATGGCATGCTTGCGCTCAAAATGGGCA
ACGGCCTCTCTCTGGACGAGGCCGGCAACCTTACCTCCCAAAATGTAACCACTGTGAGCCCACCTCTCAA
AAAAACCAAGTCAAACATAAACCTGGAAATATCTGCACCCCTCACAGTTACCTCAGAAGCCCTAACTGTG
GCTGCCGCCGCACCTCTAATGGTCGCGGGCAACACACTCACCATGCAATCACAGGCCCCGCTAACCGTGC
ACGACTCCAAACTTAGCATTGCCACCCAAGGACCCCTCACAGTGTCAGAAGGAAAGCTAGCCCTGCAAAC
ATCAGGCCCCCTCACCACCACCGATAGCAGTACCCTTACTATCACTGCCTCACCCCCTCTAACTACTGCC
ACTGGTAGCTTGGGCATTGACTTGAAAGAGCCCATTTATACACAAAATGGAAAACTAGGACTAAAGTACG
GGGCTCCTTTGCATGTAACAGACGACCTAAACACTTTGACCGTAGCAACTGGTCCAGGTGTGACTATTAA
TAATACTTCCTTGCAAACTAAAGTTACTGGAGCCTTGGGTTTTGATTCACAAGGCAATATGCAACTTAAT
GTAGCAGGAGGACTAAGGATTGATTCTCAAAACAGACGCCTTATACTTGATGTTAGTTATCCGTTTGATG
CTCAAAACCAACTAAATCTAAGACTAGGACAGGGCCCTCTTTTTATAAACTCAGCCCACAACTTGGATAT
TAACTACAACAAAGGCCTTTACTTGTTTACAGCTTCAAACAATTCCAAAAAGCTTGAGGTTAACCTAAGC
ACTGCCAAGGGGTTGATGTTTGACGCTACAGCCATAGCCATTAATGCAGGAGATGGGCTTGAATTTGGTT
CACCTAATGCACCAAACACAAATCCCCTCAAAACAAAAATTGGCCATGGCCTAGAATTTGATTCAAACAA
GGCTATGGTTCCTAAACTAGGAACTGGCCTTAGTTTTGACAGCACAGGTGCCATTACAGTAGGAAACAAA
AATAATGATAAGCTAACCCTATGGACAGGTCCAAAACCAGAAGCCAACTGCATAATTGAATACGGGAAAC
AAAACCCAGATAGCAAACTAACTTTAATCCTTGTAAAAAATGGAGGAATTGTTAATGGATATGTAACGCT
AATGGGAGCCTCAGACTACGTTAACACCTTATTTAAAAACAAAAATGTCTCCATTAATGTAGAACTATAC
TTTGATGCCACTGGTCATATATTACCAGACTCATCTTCTCTTAAAACAGATCTAGAACTAAAATACAAGC
AAACCGCTGACTTTAGTGCAAGAGGTTTTATGCCAAGTACTACAGCGTATCCATTTGTCCTTCCTAATGC
GGGAACACATAATGAAAATTATATTTTTGGTCAATGCTACTACAAAGCAAGCGATGGTGCCCTTTTTCCG
TTGGAAGTTACTGTTATGCTTAATAAACGCCTGCCAGATAGTCGCACATCCTATGTTATGACTTTTTTAT
GGTCCTTGAATGCTGGTCTAGCTCCAGAAACTACTCAGGCAACCCTCATAACCTCCCCATTTACCTTTTC
CTATATTAGAGAAGATGACTAATAAACTCTAAAGAATCGTTTGTGTTATGTTTCAACGTGTTTATTTTTC
AATTGCAGAAAATTTCAAGTCATTTTTCATTCAGTAGTATAGCCCCACCACCACATAGCTTATACAGATC
ACCGTACCTTAATCAAACTCACAGAACCCTAGTATTCAACCTGCCACCTCCCTCCCAACACACAGAGTAC
ACAGTCCTTTCTCCCCGGCTGGCCTTAAAAAGCATCATATCATGGGTAACAGACATATTCTTAGGTGTTA
TATTCCACACGGTTTCCTGTCGAGCCAAACGCTCATCAGTGATATTAATAAACTCCCCGGGCAGCTCACT
TAAGTTCATGTCGCTGTCCAGCTGCTGAGCCACAGGCTGCTGTCCAACTTGCGGTTGCTTAACGGGCGGC
GAAGGAGAAGTCCACGCCTACATGGGGGTAGAGTCATAATCGTGCATCAGGATAGGGCGGTGGTGCTGCA
GCAGCGCGCGAATAAACTGCTGCCGCCGCCGCTCCGTCCTGCAGGAATACAACATGGCAGTGGTCTCCTC
AGCGATGATTCGCACCGCCCGCAGCATAAGGCGCCTTGTCCTCCGGGCACAGCAGCGCACCCTGATCTCA
CTTAAATCAGCACAGTAACTGCAGCACAGCACCACAATATTGTTCAAAATCCCACAGTGCAAGGCGCTGT
ATCCAAAGCTCATGGCGGGGACCACAGAACCCACGTGGCCATCATACCACAAGCGCAGGTAGATTAAGTG
GCGACCCCTCATAAACACGCTGGACATAAACATTACCTCTTTTGGCATGTTGTAATTCACCACCTCCCGG
TACCATATAAACCTCTGATTAAACATGGCGCCATCCACCACCATCCTAAACCAGCTGGCCAAAACCTGCC
CGCCGGCTATACACTGCAGGGAACCGGGACTGGAACAATGACAGTGGAGAGCCCAGGACTCGTAACCATG
GATCATCATGCTCGTCATGATATCAATGTTGGCACAACACAGGCACACGTGCATACACTTCCTCAGGATT
ACAAGCTCCTCCCGCGTTAGAACCATATCCCAGGGAACAACCCATTCCTGAATCAGCGTAAATCCCACAC
TGCAGGGAAGACCTCGCACGTAACTCACGTTGTGCATTGTCAAAGTGTTACATTCGGGCAGCAGCGGATG
ATCCTCCAGTATGGTAGCGCGGGTTTCTGTCTCAAAAGGAGGTAGACGATCCCTACTGTACGGAGTGCGC
CGAGACAACCGAGATCGTGTTGGTCGTAGTGTCATGCCAAATGGAACGCCGGACGTAGTCATATTTCCTG
AAGCAAAACCAGGTGCGGGCGTGACAAACAGATCTGCGTCTCCGGTCTCGCCGCTTAGATCGCTCTGTGT
AGTAGTTGTAGTATATCCACTCTCTCAAAGCATCCAGGCGCCCCCTGGCTTCGGGTTCTATGTAAACTCC
TTCATGCGCCGCTGCCCTGATAACATCCACCACCGCAGAATAAGCCACACCCAGCCAACCTACACATTCG
TTCTGCGAGTCACACACGGGAGGAGCGGGAAGAGCTGGAAGAACCATGTTTTTTTTTTTATTCCAAAAGA
TTATCCAAAACCTCAAAATGAAGATCTATTAAGTGAACGCGCTCCCCTCCGGTGGCGTGGTCAAACTCTA
CAGCCAAAGAACAGATAATGGCATTTGTAAGATGTTGCACAATGGCTTCCAAAAGGCAAACGGCCCTCAC
GTCCAAGTGGACGTAAAGGCTAAACCCTTCAGGGTGAATCTCCTCTATAAACATTCCAGCACCTTCAACC
ATGCCCAAATAATTCTCATCTCGCCACCTTCTCAATATATCTCTAAGCAAATCCCGAATATTAAGTCCGG
CCATTGTAAAAATCTGCTCCAGAGCGCCCTCCACCTTCAGCCTCAAGCAGCGAATCATGATTGCAAAAAT
TCAGGTTCCTCACAGACCTGTATAAGATTCAAAAGCGGAACATTAACAAAAATACCGCGATCCCGTAGGT
CCCTTCGCAGGGCCAGCTGAACATAATCGTGCAGGTCTGCACGGACCAGCGCGGCCACTTCCCCGCCAGG
AACCATGACAAAAGAACCCACACTGATTATGACACGCATACTCGGAGCTATGCTAACCAGCGTAGCCCCG
ATGTAAGCTTGTTGCATGGGCGGCGATATAAAATGCAAGGTGCTGCTCAAAAAATCAGGCAAAGCCTCGC
GCAAAAAAGAAAGCACATCGTAGTCATGCTCATGCAGATAAAGGCAGGTAAGCTCCGGAACCACCACAGA
AAAAGACACCATTTTTCTCTCAAACATGTCTGCGGGTTTCTGCATAAACACAAAATAAAATAACAAAAAA
ACATTTAAACATTAGAAGCCTGTCTTACAACAGGAAAAACAACCCTTATAAGCATAAGACGGACTACGGC
CATGCCGGCGTGACCGTAAAAAAACTGGTCACCGTGATTAAAAAGCACCACCGACAGCTCCTCGGTCATG
TCCGGAGTCATAATGTAAGACTCGGTAAACACATCAGGTTGATTCACATCGGTCAGTGCTAAAAAGCGAC
CGAAATAGCCCGGGGGAATACATACCCGCAGGCGTAGAGACAACATTACAGCCCCCATAGGAGGTATAAC
AAAATTAATAGGAGAGAAAAACACATAAACACCTGAAAAACCCTCCTGCCTAGGCAAAATAGCACCCTCC
CGCTCCAGAACAACATACAGCGCTTCCACAGCGGCAGCCATAACAGTCAGCCTTACCAGTAAAAAAGAAA
ACCTATTAAAAAAACACCACTCGACACGGCACCAGCTCAATCAGTCACAGTGTAAAAAAGGGCCAAGTGC
AGAGCGAGTATATATAGGACTAAAAAATGACGTAACGGTTAAAGTCCACAAAAAACACCCAGAAAACCGC
ACGCGAACCTACGCCCAGAAACGAAAGCCAAAAAACCCACAACTTCCTCAAATCGTCACTTCCGTTTTCC
CACGTTACGTCACTTCCCATTTTAAGAAAACTACAATTCCCAACACATACAAGTTACTCCGCCCTAAAAC
CTACGTCACCCGCCCCGTTCCCACGCCCCGCGCCACGTCACAAACTCCACCCCCTCATTATCATATTGGC
TTCAATCCAAAATAAGGTATATTATTGATGATGTTAATTAATTTAAATATCGCAGGTGGCACTTTTCGGG
GAAATGTGCGCGGAACCCCTATTTGTTTATTTTTCTAAATACATTCAAATATGTATCCGCTCATGAGACA
ATAACCCTGATAAATGCTTCAATAATATTGAAAAAGGAAGAGTATGAGTATTCAACATTTCCGTGTCGCC
CTTATTCCCTTTTTTGCGGCATTTTGCCTTCCTGTTTTTGCTCACCCAGAAACGCTGGTGAAAGTAAAAG
ATGCTGAAGATCAGTTGGGTGCACGAGTGGGTTACATCGAACTGGATCTCAACAGCGGTAAGATCCTTGA
GAGTTTTCGCCCCGAAGAACGTTTTCCAATGATGAGCACTTTTAAAGTTCTGCTATGTGGCGCGGTATTA
TCCCGTATTGACGCCGGGCAAGAGCAACTCGGTCGCCGCATACACTATTCTCAGAATGACTTGGTTGAGT
ACTCACCAGTCACAGAAAAGCATCTTACGGATGGCATGACAGTAAGAGAATTATGCAGTGCTGCCATAAC
CATGAGTGATAACACTGCGGCCAACTTACTTCTGACAACGATCGGAGGACCGAAGGAGCTAACCGCTTTT
TTGCACAACATGGGGGATCATGTAACTCGCCTTGATCGTTGGGAACCGGAGCTGAATGAAGCCATACCAA
ACGACGAGCGTGACACCACGATGCCTGTAGCAATGGCAACAACGTTGCGCAAACTATTAACTGGCGAACT
ACTTACTCTAGCTTCCCGGCAACAATTAATAGACTGGATGGAGGCGGATAAAGTTGCAGGACCACTTCTG
CGCTCGGCCCTTCCGGCTGGCTGGTTTATTGCTGATAAATCTGGAGCCGGTGAGCGTGGGTCTCGCGGTA
TCATTGCAGCACTGGGGCCAGATGGTAAGCCCTCCCGTATCGTAGTTATCTACACGACGGGGAGTCAGGC
AACTATGGATGAACGAAATAGACAGATCGCTGAGATAGGTGCCTCACTGATTAAGCATTGGTAACTGTCA
GACCAAGTTTACTCATATATACTTTAGATTGATTTAAAACTTCATTTTTAATTTAAAAGGATCTAGGTGA
AGATCCTTTTTGATAATCTCATGACCAAAATCCCTTAACGTGAGTTTTCGTTCCACTGAGCGTCAGACCC
CGTAGAAAAGATCAAAGGATCTTCTTGAGATCCTTTTTTTCTGCGCGTAATCTGCTGCTTGCAAACAAAA
AAACCACCGCTACCAGCGGTGGTTTGTTTGCCGGATCAAGAGCTACCAACTCTTTTTCCGAAGGTAACTG
GCTTCAGCAGAGCGCAGATACCAAATACTGTTCTTCTAGTGTAGCCGTAGTTAGGCCACCACTTCAAGAA
CTCTGTAGCACCGCCTACATACCTCGCTCTGCTAATCCTGTTACCAGTGGCTGCTGCCAGTGGCGATAAG
TCGTGTCTTACCGGGTTGGACTCAAGACGATAGTTACCGGATAAGGCGCAGCGGTCGGGCTGAACGGGGG
GTTCGTGCACACAGCCCAGCTTGGAGCGAACGACCTACACCGAACTGAGATACCTACAGCGTGAGCTATG
AGAAAGCGCCACGCTTCCCGAAGGGAGAAAGGCGGACAGGTATCCGGTAAGCGGCAGGGTCGGAACAGGA
GAGCGCACGAGGGAGCTTCCAGGGGGAAACGCCTGGTATCTTTATAGTCCTGTCGGGTTTCGCCACCTCT
GACTTGAGCGTCGATTTTTGTGATGCTCGTCAGGGGGGCGGAGCCTATGGAAAAACGCCAGCAACGCGGC
CTTTTTACGGTTCCTGGCCTTTTGCTGGCCTTTTGCTCACATGTACGGGGAGTTCTGGCTTTCGGTGCCA
GCATCTGCGCCACACCACCGAGCACCATACTGGCACCGAGAGAAAACAGGATGCCGGTCATACCACCGGC
CCCAATGGCTGCCCCCCATGCTGCAAGGGTGGCTCCGGCGGTAAAGAATGATCCGGCAATGGCGGCAGCC
CCCAGGACAATCTGGAATACGCCACCTGACTTGGCCCCGGCGACTCTGGGAACAATATGAATTACAGCGC
CATCAGGCAGAGTCTCATGTAACTGCGCCGTTAACCCGGACGTGCTGACGTCCCGCCCGGCAATCCGTAC
CTGATACCAGCCGTCGCTCAGTTTCTGACGAAACGCCGGGAGCTGTGTGGCCAGTGCCCGGATGGCTTCA
GCCCCCGTTTTCACACGAAGGTCGATGCGGCGACCAAATCGTTGTAAATCCCCGTAAAGGCAGATGCGCG
CGCGCCATGCCCGGTGACGCCAGAGGGAGTGTGTGCGTCGCTGCCATTTGTCGGTGTACCTCTCTCGTTT
GCTCAGTTGTTCAGGAATATGGTGCAGCAGCTCGCCGTCGCCGCAGTAAATTGCGGCGTGATTCGGCACT
GATGAACCAAAACAGCACAGCAGCACATCGCCCGGCTGTGCCGCTGACAACGGCACCTGATACAGCCCCG
TCGCCTCCAGATTATCCAGATAGAGATTCTGGCCGTTACGCCACCAGTCATCCTCACGATGAAAGTCCGG
CATCTCAATCCCCGCCAGATGATAAGCATCCCGGAACAGTGTGTAACAGTCCGTCACCGAAAACTCCTCC
AGTCTGCTGGCGTTATCCTCCGTCAGCTCGACTTTTTCCAGCAGCTCCTTGCCGAGATGGGATTCGGTTA
TCTTGCCTTTGAAAAAATCCAGGTAACCTTCCGCATCATCGCTCGCCCGACCGACGGCCTCCACGAATGC
CGATTTGCCAACGGTGTTCACACTGCGGATATAAAAGTAATAATCATGGCCCGGTTTGATATTGATACTG
GCGGCTATCCAGTACAGCGCCGTACCAAGATAACGCGTGCTGGTTTCAACCTGTCTGATATCCGCAATCT
GCTTTTCCGAGAACCAGAACTCAAACTGTACCGTCGGGTCATAAACGGCAAGATGCGGCGTGGCGGTTAT
CTGAAAATAGCCCGGCGTCAGCTCAATCCTCGACGGTGCTGCCGGTGCGGCAATCCGGAACGATACCGAC
GCCGGATCGCCCTGCTGCCCCCACGCATTTACCGCCCGGACTGTCAGCCTGTAGTTCCCCAGCGCCAGTT
GCGTGAAGCGGTATGTGGTTTCCGTCGTCCGGGCCGTGCTGACCAGCCGCTCACTGCCGTCGTCCGCTGT
TACGGTCAGACGGAGCAGGAAACTCACGCCCTTCACCACCTTCGGTGTGTCCCATCGCGCCAGCACCTGA
TATTCCCCGCTGTCTGCAGTGACTTCTGCGGTCAGGTGCTGCACCGCTGGCGGCGTGACACCATTCACCG
TGCCACTCTGTTCGCCGTCAAAGTGCGCCCCGTTATCCACGATGGCCTCTTTTTCCGGCACATGCTGCAC
GGCGGTGATGGCATACGTGCCGTCGTCGTTCTCACGGATACTCACGCAGCGGAACAGTCGCTGGCGCAGC
GTCGGCAGCTTCAGCTCCCATACGCTGTATTCAGCAACACCGTCAGGAACACGGCTCACTTTTACCTTCA
CGCCGTCGGTGACGGACTGAACCTCCACGCTGACCGGATTGCCACTTCCGTCAACCAGGCTTATCAGCGC
GGTACCGGAGGATGGCAGCGTGATTTCACGGTCGAGCGTCAGCGTCCGGGTCTGGCTGTTCACCGCCAGC
ACACGACCACCGGTGCTGATACCGGCATAGTCATCATCGCAGATTTCAATAACATCGCCCGGTACATGGC
GAAGCCCTTCTGCGCCGACGCTGAAATCCACGGTCTGCGTTTCCAGCAGTTCTGTTTTAATCAGCCACAG
CCCGGCGCGGTGTGCCTGCCCCCGGCTGGTACAGCCAAAGGCATCCATCTTCGTAACATTACGACCGTAA
CGGGCAATGGCCTGCGTATCTTCAACAAGCTCTGTCGCCGTCTCCCAGCCGTTGTTCGGGTCAATCCAGT
TCACCTCAACGGCATTATGGCGGTCCTTCAGGGCGCTGAAGCTGTAGCGGAACGGCGCGGACCGCTATAA
CCGCACTCGTCACCGCGATAGGTCCAGGTGCAGGTGTTGGCCAGCATGATACGTCCCGGAAAAACAGCGC
CATCCGTTTCCGTCGGCGTGGACAGTACAAAGGAGGCACTCACCGCGCTCAGTTCGCTGCACTGCTCAAT
GCGCCAGCGGCTGATCACCTCCTGCTCCGGATCGGCGTAACTGTTTCCGTTGACGAAGTTCACCGCATCC
AGAAAACGGGCGTAAACCTTACGCCGGACCACCGTTCCGCCGACCAGACTCTGCATATCTTCCGCCATCC
CGGTGACCATACCGTACAGGTTAGAAACCGTCAGCGTGGGGCGCGTACTGGTGCCTTTGCCATTCAGTTC
AAAACCGCTCCCCTGAATGGGATACGGCTGATACTGTCGCCCCTGCCAGGTGACCGGCTCACCTTTTTCG
TTCTGCTCATTACAGAAAAAATAACGTTCTCCACCGACCTCTGGTCAGGTCGATTTCCCAGAGCACCACG
CTGGCCGACTGCTCCGCACGGGTGCATTCATTCAGTGTTTCCTGCCGGATATCCTGCATCAGTTCACCAC
CTGTTCAAACTCTGCGCTGAACTCAACACGCAGCATACTGACCCGCGACGACCATTTTGCGCAGGTCACC
TTTATCTGCCGCCACTCATAAGGCGGCGTCCACAGAAAGGATTTCCAGCCCCCGTGCTCTTCCAGAAACG
ACTCCAGTACCGTGGCCTCCTCACGGGGGACAGAAAGCGTCACGCTGTACGTTTTCAGGTTGGCATTCAG
CCCGGCAGGCGCTCGCTGAGAATAGCCATCACCAAAGCGCACCTTTCTTACAGAAGGGACCGAAGCCACA
TCCATACCGGGTTTCACTTTCCAGCGGAAGGTCTTCATCGTCCACCTCCGGAGAACAGGCCACCATCACG
CATCTGTGTCTGAATTTCATCACGGGCACCCTTGCGGGCCATGTCATACACCGCCTTCAGAGCAGCCGGA
CCTATCTGCCCGTTCGTGCCGTCGTTGTTAATCACCACATGGTTATTCTGCTCAAACGTCCCGGACGCCT
GCGACCGGCTGTCTGCCATGCTGCCCGGTGTACCGACATAACCGCCGGTGGCATAGCCGCGCATCAGCCG
GTAAAGATTCCCCACGCCAATCCGGCTGGTTGCCTCCTTCGTGAAGACAAACTCACCACGGTGAACAATC
CCCGCTGGCTCATATTTGCCGCCGGTTCCCGTAAATCCTCCGGTTGCAAAATGGAATTTCGCCGCAGCGG
CCTGAATGGCTGTACCGCCTGACGCGGATGCGCCGCCACCAACAGCCCCGCCAATGGCGCTGCCGATACT
CCCGACAATCCCCACCATTGCCTGCTTAAGCAGAATTTCTGTCATCATGGACAGCACGGAACGGGTGAAG
CTGCGCCAGTTCTGCTCACTGCCGGTCAGCATCGCCGCCATATTCTGTGCAATACCATCAAAGGTCTGCG
TGGCTGCACTTTTTACCTGCGACATACTGTCCGTGGCGCTCTCTTCCCACTCACTCCAGCCGGACTTCAG
GCCTGCCATCCAGTTCCCGCGAAGCTGGTCTTCAGCCGCCCAGGTCTTTTTCTGCTCTGACATGACGTTA
TTCAGCGCCAGCGGATTATCGCCATACTGTTCCTTCAGGCGCTGTTCCGTGGCTTCCCGTTCTGCCTGCC
GGTCAGTCAGCCCCCGGCTTTTCGCATCAATGGCGGCCCGTTTTGCCCGTTGCTGCTGTGCGAATTTATC
CGCCTGCTGCGCCAGCGCGTTCAGGCGCTCCTGATACGTAACCTTGTCGCCAAGTGCAGCCAGCTGGCGT
TTGTACTCCAGCGTCTCATCTTTATGCGCCAGCAGGGATTTCTCCTGTGCAGACAGCTGGCGACGTTGCG
CCGCCTCCTCCAGTACCGCGAACTGACTCTCCGCCTTCCACAAATCCCGGCGCTGCTGGCTGATTTTCTC
ATTTGCTCCGGCATGCTTCTCCAGCGTCCGGAGTTCTGCCTGAAGCGTCAGCAGGGCAGCATGAGCACTG
TCTTCCTGACGATCGCCCGCAGACACCTTCACGCTGGACTGTTTCGGCTTTTTCAGCGTCGCTTCATAAT
CCTTTTTCGCCGCCGCCATCAGCGTGTTGTAATCCGCCTGCAGGATTTTCCCGTCTTTCAGTGCCTTGTT
CAGTTCTTCCTGACGGGCGGTATATTTCTCCAGCGGCGTCTGCAGCCGTTCGTAAGCCTTCTGCGCCTCT
TCGGTATATTTCAGCCGTGACGCTTCGGTATCGCTCTGCTGCTGCGCATTTTTGTCCTGTTGAGTCTGCT
GCTCAGCCTTCTTTCGGGCGGCTTCAAGCGCAAGACGGGCCTTTTCACGATCATCCCAGTAACGCGCCCG
CGCTTCATCGTTAACAAAATAATCATCCTTGCGCAGATTCCAGATGTCGTCTGCTTTCTTATACGCAGCC
TCTGCCTTAATCAGCATCTCCTGCGCGGTATCAGGACGACCAATATCCAGCACCGCATCCCACATGGATT
TGAATGCCCGCGCAGTCCTGTCTGCCCAGGTCTCCAGCGTGCCCATGTTCTCTTTCAGGCGGCGGGTCTG
GTCATCAAACCCTTTCGTTGCGGCCTCGTTCGCCGCCTGCAATGCCCCGGCTTCATCGCCGGAACGCTGC
AACTGAGCAACATACGCAATCTGCTCCGCCGACACGTTATGGAACTGGCGAGCCATCGCCGTCAGCCCCG
ACGTCGGGTCTGTGGTCAGCTTCCCGAAGGCTTCAGCGACCTTTGTCCACCTCCACGCCGGATGCAGAGG
AGAAACGCGCCACGATCTTCTAGAGGCCTAGAGTGGCAGAGACTGCATTCGAAAACGTTTGAATTGATAA
TTATTATCATTTGCGGGTCAATTCTTAGAAAAACTCATCGAGCATCAAATGAAACTGCAATTTATTCATA
TCAGGATTATCAATACCATATTTTTGAAAAAGCCGTTTCTGTAATGAAGGAGAAAACTCACCGAGGCAGT
TCCATAGGATTGCAAGATCCTGGTATCGGTCTGCGATTCCGACTCGTCCAACATCAATACAACCTATTAA
TTTCCCCTCGTCAAAAATAAGGTTATCAAGTGAGAAATCACCATGAGTGACGACTGAATCCGGTGAGAAT
GGCAAAAGCTTATGCATTTCTTTCCAGACTTGTTCAACAGGCCAGCCATTACGCTCGTCATCAAAATCAC
TCGCATCAACCAAACCGTTATTCATTCGTGATTGCGCCTGAGCGAGACGAAATACGCGATCGCTGTTAAA
AGGACAATTACAAACAGGAATCGAATGCAACCGGCGCAGGAACACTGCCAGCGCATCAACAATATTTTCA
CCTGAATCAGGATATTCTTCTAATACCTGGAATGCTGTTTTCCCGGGGATCGCAGTGGTGAGTAACCATG
CATCATCAGGAGTACGGATAAAATGCTTGATGGTCGGAAGAGGCATAAATTCCGTCAGCCAGTTTAGTCT
GACCATCTCATCTGTAACATCATTGGCAACGCTACCTTTGCCATGTTTCAGAAACAACTCTGGCGCATCG
GGCTTCCCATACAATCGATAGATTGTCGCACCTGATTGCCCGACATTATCGCGAGCCCATTTATACCCAT
ATAAATCAGCATCCATGTTGGAATTTAATCGCGGCCTCGAGCAAGACGTTTCCCGTTGAATATGGCTCAT
AACACCCCTTGTATTACTGTTTATGTAAGCAGACAGTTTTATTGTTCATGATAATAATGGTTTCTTAGCG
ATATTTAAATTAATTAA
