Features (pLannotate 1.2.2; 44 found; start..end, strand, type, name):
    108..527     +  CDS            IX: CAP9_ADE05 - Experimental evidence at protein level: Swiss-Prot protein existence level 1. Structural component of the virion that acts as a cement protein on the capsid exterior and forms triskelion structures consisting of three molecules that stabilize three hexon trimers at the center of each icosahedral facet and fixes the peripentonal hexons. Dispensable for assembly. During virus entry, recruits the anterograde motor kinesin-1 to the capsid docked at the nuclear pore complex thereby subjecting the docked capsid to a pulling force. The resulting tension leads to capsid disruption, disper
    614..1843    -  CDS            IVa2 (fragment): PKG1_ADEM1 - Protein inferred from homology: Swiss-Prot protein existence level 3. Component of the packaging machinery which encapsidates the viral DNA into preformed capsids and transcriptional activator of the viral major late promoter (MLP). Binds, along with packaging proteins 2 and 3, to the specific packaging sequence on the left end of viral genomic DNA and displays ATPase activity thereby providing the power stroke of the packaging machinery. The activity of packaging protein IVa2 is stimulated by protein 33K which acts as a terminase. May be the protein that pumps DNA into the capsid
   1699..4866    -  CDS            POL: DPOL_ADE05 - Experimental evidence at protein level: Swiss-Prot protein existence level 1. Eukaryotic-type DNA polymerase involved in viral genomic replication. DNA synthesis is protein primed, and acts in a strand displacement replication. Assembles in complex with viral pTP, DBP, host NFIA and host POU2F1/OCT1 on viral origin of replication. The polymerase covalently transfers dCMP onto pTP, thereby initiating complementary strand synthesis. From Human adenovirus C serotype 5 (HAdV-5) (Human adenovirus 5).
   5085..7088    -  CDS            PTP: TERM_ADE05 - Experimental evidence at protein level: Swiss-Prot protein existence level 1. Protein covalently bound to the viral DNA that acts as a primer for viral genomic replication by DNA strand displacement. Assembles on the viral origin of replication in an initiation complex with viral polymerase, DBP, host NFIA and host POU2F1/OCT1. During initiation, the polymerase covalently couples the first dCTP with Ser- 580 of pTP. The terminal protein stimulates the template activity over 20 fold compared to protein-free templates. Neo-synthesized viral genomes are linked to two preterminal prot
   7119..7275    +  ncRNA          VA: Accession: RF00102 - VA RNA
   7374..7531    +  ncRNA          VA: Accession: RF00102 - VA RNA
   7549..8793    +  CDS            L1: PKG3_ADE05 - Experimental evidence at protein level: Swiss-Prot protein existence level 1. Involved in viral genome packaging through its interaction with packaging proteins 1 and 2. After proteolytic cleavage by adenovirus protease, L1 52/55k protein is removed from the capsid during viral maturation. From Human adenovirus C serotype 5 (HAdV-5) (Human adenovirus 5).
   8817..10571   +  CDS            CAP3_ADE05: Experimental evidence at protein level: Swiss-Prot protein existence level 1. Structural component of the virion that acts as a cement protein on the capsid exterior and which mediates the interactions between the hexons, including the peripentonal hexons, and reaches all the way to the penton vertices. Two hexon linking proteins IIIa, one from each facet, stabilize the unique edge interface between a pair of facets. As the virus enters the host cell, hexon linking proteins IIIa are shed concomitant with virion acidification in the endosome. During virus assembly, seems to play a role in the s
  10655..12367   +  CDS            L2: CAPSP_ADE05 - Experimental evidence at protein level: Swiss-Prot protein existence level 1. Major capsid protein that self-associates to form penton base pentamers, each in the shape of a pentagon, situated at the 12 vertices of the pseudo T=25 capsid. Involved in virus secondary attachment to host cell after initial attachment by the fiber protein. Binds host integrin heterodimer ITGAV-ITGB5 (alphaV-beta5) thereby triggering clathrin-mediated endocytosis of virions. Mediates initial virus attachment to CXADR-negative cells. Binding to integrins ITGAV-ITGB5 also seems to induce macropinocytosi
  12377..12970   +  CDS            L2: NP_ADE02 - Experimental evidence at protein level: Swiss-Prot protein existence level 1. Plays a role in the inhibition of host immune response within the nucleus. Interacts with cellular nucleosomes and immobilizes the host immune danger signal HMGB1 on chromatin. In turn, prevents HMGB1 release out of the cell and thus decreases inflammation. Plays also a role in the wrapping and condensation of the viral DNA. May also promote viral genome import into the nucleus. From Human adenovirus C serotype 2 (HAdV-2) (Human adenovirus 2).
  13043..14146   +  CDS            L2: CORE5_ADE05 - Experimental evidence at protein level: Swiss-Prot protein existence level 1. Associates loosely with the viral DNA to form an outer shell around the nucleoprotein-DNA complex and links it with the capsid by binding the endosome lysis protein. Dissociates from the viral genome during entry. Might be involved in nuclear capsid assembly of the viral particles through its association with NPM1/nucleophosmin. From Human adenovirus C serotype 5 (HAdV-5) (Human adenovirus 5).
  14177..14416   +  CDS            COR10_ADE02: Experimental evidence at protein level: Swiss-Prot protein existence level 1. [Pre-core protein X]: Interacts with the viral DNA and aids in tightly condensing it within the capsid. Cleavage of pre-core protein X may serve to partially relax this structure within the mature virion prior to its entry into the nucleus. From Human adenovirus C serotype 2 (HAdV-2) (Human adenovirus 2).
  14502..15251   +  CDS            L3: CAP6_ADE05 - Experimental evidence at protein level: Swiss-Prot protein existence level 1. [Protease cofactor]: Cofactor that activates the viral protease. Binds to viral protease in a 1:1 ratio. From Human adenovirus C serotype 5 (HAdV-5) (Human adenovirus 5).
  15341..18196   +  CDS            L3 (sequence partly withheld): CAPSH_ADE05 - Experimental evidence at protein level: Swiss-Prot protein existence level 1. Major capsid protein that self-associates to form 240 hexon trimers, each in the shape of a hexagon, building most of the pseudo T=25 capsid. Assembled into trimeric units with the help of the chaperone shutoff protein. Transported by pre-protein VI to the nucleus where it associates with other structural proteins to form an empty capsid. Might be involved, through its interaction with host dyneins, in the intracellular microtubule-dependent transport of incoming viral capsid to the nucleus. From Human
  18232..18843   +  CDS            L3: PRO_ADE05 - Experimental evidence at transcript level: Swiss-Prot protein existence level 2. Cleaves viral precursor proteins (pTP, pIIIa, pVI, pVII, pVIII, and pX) inside newly assembled particles giving rise to mature virions. Protease complexed to its cofactor slides along the viral DNA to specifically locate and cleave the viral precursors. Mature virions have a weakened organization compared to the unmature virions, thereby facilitating subsequent uncoating. Without maturation, the particle lacks infectivity and is unable to uncoat. Late in adenovirus infection, in the cytoplasm, may part
  18945..20531   -  CDS            DBP: DNB2_ADE05 - Experimental evidence at protein level: Swiss-Prot protein existence level 1. Plays a role in the elongation phase of viral strand displacement replication by unwinding the template in an ATP- independent fashion, employing its capacity to form multimers. Also enhances the rate of initiation. Released from template upon second strand synthesis. Assembles in complex with viral pTP, viral pol, host NFIA and host POU2F1/OCT1 on viral origin of replication. Covers the whole ssDNA genome during synthesis. The complementary strand synthesis induces its relese from DNA template. May inhi
  20560..22980   +  CDS            L4: SHUT_ADE05 - Experimental evidence at protein level: Swiss-Prot protein existence level 1. Protein that inhibits host translation while promoting late viral translation by ribosome shunting. Blocks host cap-dependent translation by binding to eIF4G, displacing MKNK1 from cap initiation complexes and preventing EIF4E phosphorylation. Binds to the tripartite leader sequence of viral late mRNAs and recruits host eIF4G, PABPC1/poly-A binding protein and 40S ribosomes subunits on viral mRNAs, allowing ribosome shunting and efficient translation of late viral mRNAs even though conventional translati
  23193..23582   +  CDS            SF33K_ADE02 (fragment): Experimental evidence at protein level: Swiss-Prot protein existence level 1. Probably functions as the small terminase that is part of the molecular motor that translocates genomic DNA in empty capsid during DNA packaging. This motor is located at a unique vertex and comprises at least the IVa2 ATPase, the small terminase 33K and probably a portal. Forms a ring-like structure of about 17 nm in which genomic DNA is translocated into the capsid. Stimulates IVa2 ATPase activity in the presence of the viral genome. Once the DNA is packaged, the terminase detaches: the 33K protein is present in th
  23673..24353   +  CDS            L4: CAP8_ADE05 - Experimental evidence at protein level: Swiss-Prot protein existence level 1. [Hexon-linking protein-C]: Structural component of the virion that acts as a cement protein on the capsid interior and which glue the peripentonal hexons and group-of-nine hexons together. From Human adenovirus C serotype 5 (HAdV-5) (Human adenovirus 5).
  24357..24638   +  CDS            E312_ADE02 (fragment): Experimental evidence at protein level: Swiss-Prot protein existence level 1. From Human adenovirus C serotype 2 (HAdV-2) (Human adenovirus 2).
  24688..24862   -  misc_feature   cos (fragment): lambda cos site; allows packaging into phage lambda particles
  25000..25164   -  CDS            UXP_ADE05 (fragment): Experimental evidence at transcript level: Swiss-Prot protein existence level 2. Might play a role in viral replication since it is associated with viral replication centers. Seems to have an effect on DBP localization. From Human adenovirus C serotype 5 (HAdV-5) (Human adenovirus 5).
  25175..26932   +  CDS            SPIKE_ADE05: Experimental evidence at protein level: Swiss-Prot protein existence level 1. Forms spikes that protrude from each vertex of the icosahedral capsid. Interacts with host coxsackievirus and adenovirus receptor CXADR located at the cell tight junctions to provide virion initial attachment to target cell. The fiber protein binds to CXADR with a higher affinity than CXADR binds to itself, thereby blocking the cell-cell adhesion function of CXADR dimers and leading to local disruption of the tight junction. Fiber protein present on neo- synthesized particles may thus disrupt the junctional integrity
  27078..27155   -  CDS            E417_ADE03: Protein predicted: Swiss-Prot protein existence level 4. From Human adenovirus B serotype 3 (HAdV-3) (Human adenovirus 3).
  27357..28238   -  CDS            E434_ADE02: Experimental evidence at protein level: Swiss-Prot protein existence level 1. Plays a major role to prevent cellular inhibition of viral genome replication by nuclear bodies. Assembles an SCF-like E3 ubiquitin ligase complex based on the cellular proteins ELOB, ELOC, CUL5 and RBX1, in cooperation with viral E1B-55K. This viral RING-type ligase ubiquitinates cellular substrates prior to proteasomal degradation: p53/TP53, LIG4, MRE11-RAD50-NBS1 (MRN) complex, ITGA3, DAXX and BLM. From Human adenovirus C serotype 2 (HAdV-2) (Human adenovirus 2).
  28517..28864   -  CDS            E411_ADE05: Experimental evidence at protein level: Swiss-Prot protein existence level 1. From Human adenovirus C serotype 5 (HAdV-5) (Human adenovirus 5).
  28864..29106   -  CDS            E4RF2_ADE02 (fragment): Protein predicted: Swiss-Prot protein existence level 4. From Human adenovirus C serotype 2 (HAdV-2) (Human adenovirus 2).
  29093..29254   -  CDS            E4RF2_ADE02 (fragment): Protein predicted: Swiss-Prot protein existence level 4. From Human adenovirus C serotype 2 (HAdV-2) (Human adenovirus 2).
  29305..29481   -  CDS            E4RF1_ADE02 (fragment): Experimental evidence at protein level: Swiss-Prot protein existence level 1. May modulate tight-junctions functions of infected cells through interactions with PDZ proteins. E4 ORF1 has ben show for Adenovirus 9 to interact with protein involved in tight junction regulation. May play a role in mTOR activation by activating PI3- kinase, thus overriding cellular checkpoint for translation. From Human adenovirus C serotype 2 (HAdV-2) (Human adenovirus 2).
  29483..29671   -  CDS            E4RF1_ADE02 (fragment): Experimental evidence at protein level: Swiss-Prot protein existence level 1. May modulate tight-junctions functions of infected cells through interactions with PDZ proteins. E4 ORF1 has ben show for Adenovirus 9 to interact with protein involved in tight junction regulation. May play a role in mTOR activation by activating PI3- kinase, thus overriding cellular checkpoint for translation. From Human adenovirus C serotype 2 (HAdV-2) (Human adenovirus 2).
  29994..30096   -  repeat_region  ITR: inverted terminal repeat of human adenovirus serotype 5 inverted
  30142..30246   +  promoter       AmpR promoter: bla
  30247..31107   +  CDS            AmpR: β-lactamase; bla; confers resistance to ampicillin, carbenicillin, and related antibiotics
  31278..31866   +  rep_origin     ori: high-copy-number ColE1/pMB1/pBR322/pUC origin of replication
  31928..32407   -  CDS            I (fragment): TIPI_LAMBD - Protein inferred from homology: Swiss-Prot protein existence level 3. Plays a role in distal tail tip complex assembly. The tail tip complex is assembled successively with three tail tip proteins J, one tail tip protein I, one tail tip protein L and one tail tip protein K. The tail tip complex interacts with tail measure protein to initiate tail tube assembly. The formation of the tail tip complex is completed by the addition of tail tip protein M, which is followed by tail tube polymerization. May be excluded form tail tip during maturation and would be absent from virions. From
  32711..34111   -  CDS            J (fragment): TIPJ_LAMBD - Experimental evidence at protein level: Swiss-Prot protein existence level 1. Attaches the virion to the host receptor LamB, inducing viral DNA ejection. During tail assembly, initiates distal tail tip assembly by interacting with gpI, gpL and gpK. During virus entry to host cell, binds strongly to host LamB in an irreversible attachment. The binding induces structural changes in the tail leading to viral DNA injection through LamB trimeric pore. From Escherichia phage lambda (Bacteriophage lambda).
  34111..34584   -  CDS            L (fragment): TIPL_LAMBD - Experimental evidence at protein level: Swiss-Prot protein existence level 1. Part of the distal tail tip complex which plays a role in DNA ejection during entry, and in tail assembly initiation during exit. The tail tip complex is assembled successively with three tail tip proteins J, one tail tip protein I, one tail tip protein L and one tail tip protein K. The tail tip complex interacts with tail measure protein to initiate tail tube assembly. The formation of the tail tip complex is completed by the addition of tail tip protein M, which is followed by tail tube polymerization.
  34586..34672   -  CDS            L (fragment): TIPL_LAMBD - Experimental evidence at protein level: Swiss-Prot protein existence level 1. Part of the distal tail tip complex which plays a role in DNA ejection during entry, and in tail assembly initiation during exit. The tail tip complex is assembled successively with three tail tip proteins J, one tail tip protein I, one tail tip protein L and one tail tip protein K. The tail tip complex interacts with tail measure protein to initiate tail tube assembly. The formation of the tail tip complex is completed by the addition of tail tip protein M, which is followed by tail tube polymerization.
  34675..35001   -  CDS            M: TIPM_LAMBD - Protein inferred from homology: Swiss-Prot protein existence level 3. Part of the distal tail tip which plays a role in DNA ejection during entry, and in tail assembly initiation during exit. May bind tail tip complex associated with tape measure protein and allow tail tube protein polymerization on top of tail tip. From Escherichia phage lambda (Bacteriophage lambda).
  35001..36896   -  CDS            H (fragment): TMP_LAMBD - Experimental evidence at protein level: Swiss-Prot protein existence level 1. Serves as a ruler that controls the length of tail by stopping the tail tube polymerization and is probably released from the tail shaft during infection to facilitate DNA translocation into the host cell (PubMed:2150582). Assembles into a multimeric linear form possibly stabilized by the covering tail assembly proteins G and GT (PubMed:23911548). Its C-terminus fixes the tail tip complex (J, I, L, K), thereby forming the tail assembly initiator complex (PubMed:23911548). Tail tube proteins polymerize aro
  37021..37836   -  CDS            KanR: aminoglycoside phosphotransferase; aph(3')-Ia; confers resistance to kanamycin in bacteria or G418 (Geneticin®) in eukaryotes
  37924..38026   +  repeat_region  ITR: inverted terminal repeat of human adenovirus serotype 5 inverted
  38114..38264   +  misc_signal    Ad5 Ψ: packaging signal for adenovirus serotype 5
  38292..38532   +  promoter       U6 promoter: RNA polymerase III promoter for human U6 snRNA
>Addgene plasmid #83275 | pAd388-shLuc | analyzer sequence | sequence record 158402
TCGATTGAGGTACTGAAATGTGTGGGCGTGGCTTAAGGGTGGGAAAGAATATATAAGGTGGGGGTCTTAT
GTAGTTTTGTATCTGTTTTGCAGCAGCCGCCGCCGCCATGAGCACCAACTCGTTTGATGGAAGCATTGTG
AGCTCATATTTGACAACGCGCATGCCCCCATGGGCCGGGGTGCGTCAGAATGTGATGGGCTCCAGCATTG
ATGGTCGCCCCGTCCTGCCCGCAAACTCTACTACCTTGACCTACGAGACCGTGTCTGGAACGCCGTTGGA
GACTGCAGCCTCCGCCGCCGCTTCAGCCGCTGCAGCCACCGCCCGCGGGATTGTGACTGACTTTGCTTTC
CTGAGCCCGCTTGCAAGCAGTGCAGCTTCCCGTTCATCCGCCCGCGATGACAAGTTGACGGCTCTTTTGG
CACAATTGGATTCTTTGACCCGGGAACTTAATGTCGTTTCTCAGCAGCTGTTGGATCTGCGCCAGCAGGT
TTCTGCCCTGAAGGCTTCCTCCCCTCCCAATGCGGTTTAAAACATAAATAAAAAACCAGACTCTGTTTGG
ATTTGGATCAAGCAAGTGTCTTGCTGTCTTTATTTAGGGGTTTTGCGCGCGCGGTAGGCCCGGGACCAGC
GGTCTCGGTCGTTGAGGGTCCTGTGTATTTTTTCCAGGACGTGGTAAAGGTGACTCTGGATGTTCAGATA
CATGGGCATAAGCCCGTCTCTGGGGTGGAGGTAGCACCACTGCAGAGCTTCATGCTGCGGGGTGGTGTTG
TAGATGATCCAGTCGTAGCAGGAGCGCTGGGCGTGGTGCCTAAAAATGTCTTTCAGTAGCAAGCTGATTG
CCAGGGGCAGGCCCTTGGTGTAAGTGTTTACAAAGCGGTTAAGCTGGGATGGGTGCATACGTGGGGATAT
GAGATGCATCTTGGACTGTATTTTTAGGTTGGCTATGTTCCCAGCCATATCCCTCCGGGGATTCATGTTG
TGCAGAACCACCAGCACAGTGTATCCGGTGCACTTGGGAAATTTGTCATGTAGCTTAGAAGGAAATGCGT
GGAAGAACTTGGAGACGCCCTTGTGACCTCCAAGATTTTCCATGCATTCGTCCATAATGATGGCAATGGG
CCCACGGGCGGCGGCCTGGGCGAAGATATTTCTGGGATCACTAACGTCATAGTTGTGTTCCAGGATGAGA
TCGTCATAGGCCATTTTTACAAAGCGCGGGCGGAGGGTGCCAGACTGCGGTATAATGGTTCCATCCGGCC
CAGGGGCGTAGTTACCCTCACAGATTTGCATTTCCCACGCTTTGAGTTCAGATGGGGGGATCATGTCTAC
CTGCGGGGCGATGAAGAAAACGGTTTCCGGGGTAGGGGAGATCAGCTGGGAAGAAAGCAGGTTCCTGAGC
AGCTGCGACTTACCGCAGCCGGTGGGCCCGTAAATCACACCTATTACCGGGTGCAACTGGTAGTTAAGAG
AGCTGCAGCTGCCGTCATCCCTGAGCAGGGGGGCCACTTCGTTAAGCATGTCCCTGACTCGCATGTTTTC
CCTGACCAAATCCGCCAGAAGGCGCTCGCCGCCCAGCGATAGCAGTTCTTGCAAGGAAGCAAAGTTTTTC
AACGGTTTGAGACCGTCCGCCGTAGGCATGCTTTTGAGCGTTTGACCAAGCAGTTCCAGGCGGTCCCACA
GCTCGGTCACCTGCTCTACGGCATCTCGATCCAGCATATCTCCTCGTTTCGCGGGTTGGGGCGGCTTTCG
CTGTACGGCAGTAGTCGGTGCTCGTCCAGACGGGCCAGGGTCATGTCTTTCCACGGGCGCAGGGTCCTCG
TCAGCGTAGTCTGGGTCACGGTGAAGGGGTGCGCTCCGGGCTGCGCGCTGGCCAGGGTGCGCTTGAGGCT
GGTCCTGCTGGTGCTGAAGCGCTGCCGGTCTTCGCCCTGCGCGTCGGCCAGGTAGCATTTGACCATGGTG
TCATAGTCCAGCCCCTCCGCGGCGTGGCCCTTGGCGCGCAGCTTGCCCTTGGAGGAGGCGCCGCACGAGG
GGCAGTGCAGACTTTTGAGGGCGTAGAGCTTGGGCGCGAGAAATACCGATTCCGGGGAGTAGGCATCCGC
GCCGCAGGCCCCGCAGACGGTCTCGCATTCCACGAGCCAGGTGAGCTCTGGCCGTTCGGGGTCAAAAACC
AGGTTTCCCCCATGCTTTTTGATGCGTTTCTTACCTCTGGTTTCCATGAGCCGGTGTCCACGCTCGGTGA
CGAAAAGGCTGTCCGTGTCCCCGTATACAGACTTGAGAGGCCTGTCCTCGAGCGGTGTTCCGCGGTCCTC
CTCGTATAGAAACTCGGACCACTCTGAGACAAAGGCTCGCGTCCAGGCCAGCACGAAGGAGGCTAAGTGG
GAGGGGTAGCGGTCGTTGTCCACTAGGGGGTCCACTCGCTCCAGGGTGTGAAGACACATGTCGCCCTCTT
CGGCATCAAGGAAGGTGATTGGTTTGTAGGTGTAGGCCACGTGACCGGGTGTTCCTGAAGGGGGGCTATA
AAAGGGGGTGGGGGCGCGTTCGTCCTCACTCTCTTCCGCATCGCTGTCTGCGAGGGCCAGCTGTTGGGGT
GAGTACTCCCTCTGAAAAGCGGGCATGACTTCTGCGCTAAGATTGTCAGTTTCCAAAAACGAGGAGGATT
TGATATTCACCTGGCCCGCGGTGATGCCTTTGAGGGTGGCCGCATCCATCTGGTCAGAAAAGACAATCTT
TTTGTTGTCAAGCTTGGTGGCAAACGACCCGTAGAGGGCGTTGGACAGCAACTTGGCGATGGAGCGCAGG
GTTTGGTTTTTGTCGCGATCGGCGCGCTCCTTGGCCGCGATGTTTAGCTGCACGTATTCGCGCGCAACGC
ACCGCCATTCGGGAAAGACGGTGGTGCGCTCGTCGGGCACCAGGTGCACGCGCCAACCGCGGTTGTGCAG
GGTGACAAGGTCAACGCTGGTGGCTACCTCTCCGCGTAGGCGCTCGTTGGTCCAGCAGAGGCGGCCGCCC
TTGCGCGAGCAGAATGGCGGTAGGGGGTCTAGCTGCGTCTCGTCCGGGGGGTCTGCGTCCACGGTAAAGA
CCCCGGGCAGCAGGCGCGCGTCGAAGTAGTCTATCTTGCATCCTTGCAAGTCTAGCGCCTGCTGCCATGC
GCGGGCGGCAAGCGCGCGCTCGTATGGGTTGAGTGGGGGACCCCATGGCATGGGGTGGGTGAGCGCGGAG
GCGTACATGCCGCAAATGTCGTAAACGTAGAGGGGCTCTCTGAGTATTCCAAGATATGTAGGGTAGCATC
TTCCACCGCGGATGCTGGCGCGCACGTAATCGTATAGTTCGTGCGAGGGAGCGAGGAGGTCGGGACCGAG
GTTGCTACGGGCGGGCTGCTCTGCTCGGAAGACTATCTGCCTGAAGATGGCATGTGAGTTGGATGATATG
GTTGGACGCTGGAAGACGTTGAAGCTGGCGTCTGTGAGACCTACCGCGTCACGCACGAAGGAGGCGTAGG
AGTCGCGCAGCTTGTTGACCAGCTCGGCGGTGACCTGCACGTCTAGGGCGCAGTAGTCCAGGGTTTCCTT
GATGATGTCATACTTATCCTGTCCCTTTTTTTTCCACAGCTCGCGGTTGAGGACAAACTCTTCGCGGTCT
TTCCAGTACTCTTGGATCGGAAACCCGTCGGCCTCCGAACGGTAAGAGCCTAGCATGTAGAACTGGTTGA
CGGCCTGGTAGGCGCAGCATCCCTTTTCTACGGGTAGCGCGTATGCCTGCGCGGCCTTCCGGAGCGAGGT
GTGGGTGAGCGCAAAGGTGTCCCTGACCATGACTTTGAGGTACTGGTATTTGAAGTCAGTGTCGTCGCAT
CCGCCCTGCTCCCAGAGCAAAAAGTCCGTGCGCTTTTTGGAACGCGGATTTGGCAGGGCGAAGGTGACAT
CGTTGAAGAGTATCTTTCCCGCGCGAGGCATAAAGTTGCGTGTGATGCGGAAGGGTCCCGGCACCTCGGA
ACGGTTGTTAATTACCTGGGCGGCGAGCACGATCTCGTCAAAGCCGTTGATGTTGTGGCCCACAATGTAA
AGTTCCAAGAAGCGCGGGATGCCCTTGATGGAAGGCAATTTTTTAAGTTCCTCGTAGGTGAGCTCTTCAG
GGGAGCTGAGCCCGTGCTCTGAAAGGGCCCAGTCTGCAAGATGAGGGTTGGAAGCGACGAATGAGCTCCA
CAGGTCACGGGCCATTAGCATTTGCAGGTGGTCGCGAAAGGTCCTAAACTGGCGACCTATGGCCATTTTT
TCTGGGGTGATGCAGTAGAAGGTAAGCGGGTCTTGTTCCCAGCGGTCCCATCCAAGGTTCGCGGCTAGGT
CTCGCGCGGCAGTCACTAGAGGCTCATCTCCGCCGAACTTCATGACCAGCATGAAGGGCACGAGCTGCTT
CCCAAAGGCCCCCATCCAAGTATAGGTCTCTACATCGTAGGTGACAAAGAGACGCTCGGTGCGAGGATGC
GAGCCGATCGGGAAGAACTGGATCTCCCGCCACCAATTGGAGGAGTGGCTATTGATGTGGTGAAAGTAGA
AGTCCCTGCGACGGGCCGAACACTCGTGCTGGCTTTTGTAAAAACGTGCGCAGTACTGGCAGCGGTGCAC
GGGCTGTACATCCTGCACGAGGTTGACCTGACGACCGCGCACAAGGAAGCAGAGTGGGAATTTGAGCCCC
TCGCCTGGCGGGTTTGGCTGGTGGTCTTCTACTTCGGCTGCTTGTCCTTGACCGTCTGGCTGCTCGAGGG
GAGTTACGGTGGATCGGACCACCACGCCGCGCGAGCCCAAAGTCCAGATGTCCGCGCGCGGCGGTCGGAG
CTTGATGACAACATCGCGCAGATGGGAGCTGTCCATGGTCTGGAGCTCCCGCGGCGTCAGGTCAGGCGGG
AGCTCCTGCAGGTTTACCTCGCATAGACGGGTCAGGGCGCGGGCTAGATCCAGGTGATACCTAATTTCCA
GGGGCTGGTTGGTGGCGGCGTCGATGGCTTGCAAGAGGCCGCATCCCCGCGGCGCGACTACGGTACCGCG
CGGCGGGCGGTGGGCCGCGGGGGTGTCCTTGGATGATGCATCTAAAAGCGGTGACGCGGGCGAGCCCCCG
GAGGTAGGGGGGGCTCCGGACCCGCCGGGAGAGGGGGCAGGGGCACGTCGGCGCCGCGCGCGGGCAGGAG
CTGGTGCTGCGCGCGTAGGTTGCTGGCGAACGCGACGACGCGGCGGTTGATCTCCTGAATCTGGCGCCTC
TGCGTGAAGACGACGGGCCCGGTGAGCTTGAGCCTGAAAGAGAGTTCGACAGAATCAATTTCGGTGTCGT
TGACGGCGGCCTGGCGCAAAATCTCCTGCACGTCTCCTGAGTTGTCTTGATAGGCGATCTCGGCCATGAA
CTGCTCGATCTCTTCCTCCTGGAGATCTCCGCGTCCGGCTCGCTCCACGGTGGCGGCGAGGTCGTTGGAA
ATGCGGGCCATGAGCTGCGAGAAGGCGTTGAGGCCTCCCTCGTTCCAGACGCGGCTGTAGACCACGCCCC
CTTCGGCATCGCGGGCGCGCATGACCACCTGCGCGAGATTGAGCTCCACGTGCCGGGCGAAGACGGCGTA
GTTTCGCAGGCGCTGAAAGAGGTAGTTGAGGGTGGTGGCGGTGTGTTCTGCCACGAAGAAGTACATAACC
CAGCGTCGCAACGTGGATTCGTTGATATCCCCCAAGGCCTCAAGGCGCTCCATGGCCTCGTAGAAGTCCA
CGGCGAAGTTGAAAAACTGGGAGTTGCGCGCCGACACGGTTAACTCCTCCTCCAGAAGACGGATGAGCTC
GGCGACAGTGTCGCGCACCTCGCGCTCAAAGGCTACAGGGGCCTCTTCTTCTTCTTCAATCTCCTCTTCC
ATAAGGGCCTCCCCTTCTTCTTCTTCTGGCGGCGGTGGGGGAGGGGGGACACGGCGGCGACGACGGCGCA
CCGGGAGGCGGTCGACAAAGCGCTCGATCATCTCCCCGCGGCGACGGCGCATGGTCTCGGTGACGGCGCG
GCCGTTCTCGCGGGGGCGCAGTTGGAAGACGCCGCCCGTCATGTCCCGGTTATGGGTTGGCGGGGGGCTG
CCATGCGGCAGGGATACGGCGCTAACGATGCATCTCAACAATTGTTGTGTAGGTACTCCGCCGCCGAGGG
ACCTGAGCGAGTCCGCATCGACCGGATCGGAAAACCTCTCGAGAAAGGCGTCTAACCAGTCACAGTCGCA
AGGTAGGCTGAGCACCGTGGCGGGCGGCAGCGGGCGGCGGTCGGGGTTGTTTCTGGCGGAGGTGCTGCTG
ATGATGTAATTAAAGTAGGCGGTCTTGAGACGGCGGATGGTCGACAGAAGCACCATGTCCTTGGGTCCGG
CCTGCTGAATGCGCAGGCGGTCGGCCATGCCCCAGGCTTCGTTTTGACATCGGCGCAGGTCTTTGTAGTA
GTCTTGCATGAGCCTTTCTACCGGCACTTCTTCTTCTCCTTCCTCTTGTCCTGCATCTCTTGCATCTATC
GCTGCGGCGGCGGCGGAGTTTGGCCGTAGGTGGCGCCCTCTTCCTCCCATGCGTGTGACCCCGAAGCCCC
TCATCGGCTGAAGCAGGGCTAGGTCGGCGACAACGCGCTCGGCTAATATGGCCTGCTGCACCTGCGTGAG
GGTAGACTGGAAGTCATCCATGTCCACAAAGCGGTGGTATGCGCCCGTGTTGATGGTGTAAGTGCAGTTG
GCCATAACGGACCAGTTAACGGTCTGGTGACCCGGCTGCGAGAGCTCGGTGTACCTGAGACGCGAGTAAG
CCCTCGAGTCAAATACGTAGTCGTTGCAAGTCCGCACCAGGTACTGGTATCCCACCAAAAAGTGCGGCGG
CGGCTGGCGGTAGAGGGGCCAGCGTAGGGTGGCCGGGGCTCCGGGGGCGAGATCTTCCAACATAAGGCGA
TGATATCCGTAGATGTACCTGGACATCCAGGTGATGCCGGCGGCGGTGGTGGAGGCGCGCGGAAAGTCGC
GGACGCGGTTCCAGATGTTGCGCAGCGGCAAAAAGTGCTCCATGGTCGGGACGCTCTGGCCGGTCAGGCG
CGCGCAATCGTTGACGCTCTAGACCGTGCAAAAGGAGAGCCTGTAAGCGGGCACTCTTCCGTGGTCTGGT
GGATAAATTCGCAAGGGTATCATGGCGGACGACCGGGGTTCGAGCCCCGTATCCGGCCGTCCGCCGTGAT
CCATGCGGTTACCGCCCGCGTGTCGAACCCAGGTGTGCGACGTCAGACAACGGGGGAGTGCTCCTTTTGG
CTTCCTTCCAGGCGCGGCGGCTGCTGCGCTAGCTTTTTTGGCCACTGGCCGCGCGCAGCGTAAGCGGTTA
GGCTGGAAAGCGAAAGCATTAAGTGGCTCGCTCCCTGTAGCCGGAGGGTTATTTTCCAAGGGTTGAGTCG
CGGGACCCCCGGTTCGAGTCTCGGACCGGCCGGACTGCGGCGAACGGGGGTTTGCCTCCCCGTCATGCAA
GACCCCGCTTGCAAATTCCTCCGGAAACAGGGACGAGCCCCTTTTTTGCTTTTCCCAGATGCATCCGGTG
CTGCGGCAGATGCGCCCCCCTCCTCAGCAGCGGCAAGAGCAAGAGCAGCGGCAGACATGCAGGGCACCCT
CCCCTCCTCCTACCGCGTCAGGAGGGGCGACATCCGCGGTTGACGCGGCAGCAGATGGTGATTACGAACC
CCCGCGGCGCCGGGCCCGGCACTACCTGGACTTGGAGGAGGGCGAGGGCCTGGCGCGGCTAGGAGCGCCC
TCTCCTGAGCGGTACCCAAGGGTGCAGCTGAAGCGTGATACGCGTGAGGCGTACGTGCCGCGGCAGAACC
TGTTTCGCGACCGCGAGGGAGAGGAGCCCGAGGAGATGCGGGATCGAAAGTTCCACGCAGGGCGCGAGCT
GCGGCATGGCCTGAATCGCGAGCGGTTGCTGCGCGAGGAGGACTTTGAGCCCGACGCGCGAACCGGGATT
AGTCCCGCGCGCGCACACGTGGCGGCCGCCGACCTGGTAACCGCATACGAGCAGACGGTGAACCAGGAGA
TTAACTTTCAAAAAAGCTTTAACAACCACGTGCGTACGCTTGTGGCGCGCGAGGAGGTGGCTATAGGACT
GATGCATCTGTGGGACTTTGTAAGCGCGCTGGAGCAAAACCCAAATAGCAAGCCGCTCATGGCGCAGCTG
TTCCTTATAGTGCAGCACAGCAGGGACAACGAGGCATTCAGGGATGCGCTGCTAAACATAGTAGAGCCCG
AGGGCCGCTGGCTGCTCGATTTGATAAACATCCTGCAGAGCATAGTGGTGCAGGAGCGCAGCTTGAGCCT
GGCTGACAAGGTGGCCGCCATCAACTATTCCATGCTTAGCCTGGGCAAGTTTTACGCCCGCAAGATATAC
CATACCCCTTACGTTCCCATAGACAAGGAGGTAAAGATCGAGGGGTTCTACATGCGCATGGCGCTGAAGG
TGCTTACCTTGAGCGACGACCTGGGCGTTTATCGCAACGAGCGCATCCACAAGGCCGTGAGCGTGAGCCG
GCGGCGCGAGCTCAGCGACCGCGAGCTGATGCACAGCCTGCAAAGGGCCCTGGCTGGCACGGGCAGCGGC
GATAGAGAGGCCGAGTCCTACTTTGACGCGGGCGCTGACCTGCGCTGGGCCCCAAGCCGACGCGCCCTGG
AGGCAGCTGGGGCCGGACCTGGGCTGGCGGTGGCACCCGCGCGCGCTGGCAACGTCGGCGGCGTGGAGGA
ATATGACGAGGACGATGAGTACGAGCCAGAGGACGGCGAGTACTAAGCGGTGATGTTTCTGATCAGATGA
TGCAAGACGCAACGGACCCGGCGGTGCGGGCGGCGCTGCAGAGCCAGCCGTCCGGCCTTAACTCCACGGA
CGACTGGCGCCAGGTCATGGACCGCATCATGTCGCTGACTGCGCGCAATCCTGACGCGTTCCGGCAGCAG
CCGCAGGCCAACCGGCTCTCCGCAATTCTGGAAGCGGTGGTCCCGGCGCGCGCAAACCCCACGCACGAGA
AGGTGCTGGCGATCGTAAACGCGCTGGCCGAAAACAGGGCCATCCGGCCCGACGAGGCCGGCCTGGTCTA
CGACGCGCTGCTTCAGCGCGTGGCTCGTTACAACAGCGGCAACGTGCAGACCAACCTGGACCGGCTGGTG
GGGGATGTGCGCGAGGCCGTGGCGCAGCGTGAGCGCGCGCAGCAGCAGGGCAACCTGGGCTCCATGGTTG
CACTAAACGCCTTCCTGAGTACACAGCCCGCCAACGTGCCGCGGGGACAGGAGGACTACACCAACTTTGT
GAGCGCACTGCGGCTAATGGTGACTGAGACACCGCAAAGTGAGGTGTACCAGTCTGGGCCAGACTATTTT
TTCCAGACCAGTAGACAAGGCCTGCAGACCGTAAACCTGAGCCAGGCTTTCAAAAACTTGCAGGGGCTGT
GGGGGGTGCGGGCTCCCACAGGCGACCGCGCGACCGTGTCTAGCTTGCTGACGCCCAACTCGCGCCTGTT
GCTGCTGCTAATAGCGCCCTTCACGGACAGTGGCAGCGTGTCCCGGGACACATACCTAGGTCACTTGCTG
ACACTGTACCGCGAGGCCATAGGTCAGGCGCATGTGGACGAGCATACTTTCCAGGAGATTACAAGTGTCA
GCCGCGCGCTGGGGCAGGAGGACACGGGCAGCCTGGAGGCAACCCTAAACTACCTGCTGACCAACCGGCG
GCAGAAGATCCCCTCGTTGCACAGTTTAAACAGCGAGGAGGAGCGCATTTTGCGCTACGTGCAGCAGAGC
GTGAGCCTTAACCTGATGCGCGACGGGGTAACGCCCAGCGTGGCGCTGGACATGACCGCGCGCAACATGG
AACCGGGCATGTATGCCTCAAACCGGCCGTTTATCAACCGCCTAATGGACTACTTGCATCGCGCGGCCGC
CGTGAACCCCGAGTATTTCACCAATGCCATCTTGAACCCGCACTGGCTACCGCCCCCTGGTTTCTACACC
GGGGGATTCGAGGTGCCCGAGGGTAACGATGGATTCCTCTGGGACGACATAGACGACAGCGTGTTTTCCC
CGCAACCGCAGACCCTGCTAGAGTTGCAACAGCGCGAGCAGGCAGAGGCGGCGCTGCGAAAGGAAAGCTT
CCGCAGGCCAAGCAGCTTGTCCGATCTAGGCGCTGCGGCCCCGCGGTCAGATGCTAGTAGCCCATTTCCA
AGCTTGATAGGGTCTCTTACCAGCACTCGCACCACCCGCCCGCGCCTGCTGGGCGAGGAGGAGTACCTAA
ACAACTCGCTGCTGCAGCCGCAGCGCGAAAAAAACCTGCCTCCGGCATTTCCCAACAACGGGATAGAGAG
CCTAGTGGACAAGATGAGTAGATGGAAGACGTACGCGCAGGAGCACAGGGACGTGCCAGGCCCGCGCCCG
CCCACCCGTCGTCAAAGGCACGACCGTCAGCGGGGTCTGGTGTGGGAGGACGATGACTCGGCAGACGACA
GCAGCGTCCTGGATTTGGGAGGGAGTGGCAACCCGTTTGCGCACCTTCGCCCCAGGCTGGGGAGAATGTT
TTAAAAAAAAAAAAGCATGATGCAAAATAAAAAACTCACCAAGGCCATGGCACCGAGCGTTGGTTTTCTT
GTATTCCCCTTAGTATGCGGCGCGCGGCGATGTATGAGGAAGGTCCTCCTCCCTCCTACGAGAGTGTGGT
GAGCGCGGCGCCAGTGGCGGCGGCGCTGGGTTCTCCCTTCGATGCTCCCCTGGACCCGCCGTTTGTGCCT
CCGCGGTACCTGCGGCCTACCGGGGGGAGAAACAGCATCCGTTACTCTGAGTTGGCACCCCTATTCGACA
CCACCCGTGTGTACCTGGTGGACAACAAGTCAACGGATGTGGCATCCCTGAACTACCAGAACGACCACAG
CAACTTTCTGACCACGGTCATTCAAAACAATGACTACAGCCCGGGGGAGGCAAGCACACAGACCATCAAT
CTTGACGACCGGTCGCACTGGGGCGGCGACCTGAAAACCATCCTGCATACCAACATGCCAAATGTGAACG
AGTTCATGTTTACCAATAAGTTTAAGGCGCGGGTGATGGTGTCGCGCTTGCCTACTAAGGACAATCAGGT
GGAGCTGAAATACGAGTGGGTGGAGTTCACGCTGCCCGAGGGCAACTACTCCGAGACCATGACCATAGAC
CTTATGAACAACGCGATCGTGGAGCACTACTTGAAAGTGGGCAGACAGAACGGGGTTCTGGAAAGCGACA
TCGGGGTAAAGTTTGACACCCGCAACTTCAGACTGGGGTTTGACCCCGTCACTGGTCTTGTCATGCCTGG
GGTATATACAAACGAAGCCTTCCATCCAGACATCATTTTGCTGCCAGGATGCGGGGTGGACTTCACCCAC
AGCCGCCTGAGCAACTTGTTGGGCATCCGCAAGCGGCAACCCTTCCAGGAGGGCTTTAGGATCACCTACG
ATGATCTGGAGGGTGGTAACATTCCCGCACTGTTGGATGTGGACGCCTACCAGGCGAGCTTGAAAGATGA
CACCGAACAGGGCGGGGGTGGCGCAGGCGGCAGCAACAGCAGTGGCAGCGGCGCGGAAGAGAACTCCAAC
GCGGCAGCCGCGGCAATGCAGCCGGTGGAGGACATGAACGATCATGCCATTCGCGGCGACACCTTTGCCA
CACGGGCTGAGGAGAAGCGCGCTGAGGCCGAAGCAGCGGCCGAAGCTGCCGCCCCCGCTGCGCAACCCGA
GGTCGAGAAGCCTCAGAAGAAACCGGTGATCAAACCCCTGACAGAGGACAGCAAGAAACGCAGTTACAAC
CTAATAAGCAATGACAGCACCTTCACCCAGTACCGCAGCTGGTACCTTGCATACAACTACGGCGACCCTC
AGACCGGAATCCGCTCATGGACCCTGCTTTGCACTCCTGACGTAACCTGCGGCTCGGAGCAGGTCTACTG
GTCGTTGCCAGACATGATGCAAGACCCCGTGACCTTCCGCTCCACGCGCCAGATCAGCAACTTTCCGGTG
GTGGGCGCCGAGCTGTTGCCCGTGCACTCCAAGAGCTTCTACAACGACCAGGCCGTCTACTCCCAACTCA
TCCGCCAGTTTACCTCTCTGACCCACGTGTTCAATCGCTTTCCCGAGAACCAGATTTTGGCGCGCCCGCC
AGCCCCCACCATCACCACCGTCAGTGAAAACGTTCCTGCTCTCACAGATCACGGGACGCTACCGCTGCGC
AACAGCATCGGAGGAGTCCAGCGAGTGACCATTACTGACGCCAGACGCCGCACCTGCCCCTACGTTTACA
AGGCCCTGGGCATAGTCTCGCCGCGCGTCCTATCGAGCCGCACTTTTTGAGCAAGCATGTCCATCCTTAT
ATCGCCCAGCAATAACACAGGCTGGGGCCTGCGCTTCCCAAGCAAGATGTTTGGCGGGGCCAAGAAGCGC
TCCGACCAACACCCAGTGCGCGTGCGCGGGCACTACCGCGCGCCCTGGGGCGCGCACAAACGCGGCCGCA
CTGGGCGCACCACCGTCGATGACGCCATCGACGCGGTGGTGGAGGAGGCGCGCAACTACACGCCCACGCC
GCCACCAGTGTCCACAGTGGACGCGGCCATTCAGACCGTGGTGCGCGGAGCCCGGCGCTATGCTAAAATG
AAGAGACGGCGGAGGCGCGTAGCACGTCGCCACCGCCGCCGACCCGGCACTGCCGCCCAACGCGCGGCGG
CGGCCCTGCTTAACCGCGCACGTCGCACCGGCCGACGGGCGGCCATGCGAGCAGCTCGAAGGCTGGCCGC
GGGTATTGTCACTGTGCCCCCCAGGTCCAGGCGACGAGCGGCCGCCGCAGCAGCCGCGGCCATTAGTGCT
ATGACTCAGGGTCGCAGGGGCAACGTGTATTGGGTGCGCGACTCGGTTAGCGGCCTGCGCGTGCCCGTGC
GCACCCGCCCCCCGCGCAACTAGATTGCAAGAAAAAACTACTTAGACTCGTACTGTTGTATGTATCCAGC
GGCGGCGGCGCGCAACGAAGCTATGTCCAAGCGCAAAATCAAAGAAGAGATGCTCCAGGTCATCGCGCCG
GAGATCTATGGCCCCCCGAAGAAGGAAGAGCAGGATTACAAGCCCCGAAAGCTAAAGCGGGTCAAAAAGA
AAAAGAAAGATGATGATGATGAACTTGACGACGAGGTGGAACTGCTGCACGCTACCGCGCCCAGGCGACG
GGTACAGTGGAAAGGTCGACGCGTAAAACGTGTTTTGCGACCCGGCACCACCGTAGTCTTTACGCCCGGT
GAGCGCTCCACCCGCACCTACAAGCGCGTGTATGATGAGGTGTACGGCGACGAGGACCTGCTTGAGCAGG
CCAACGAGCGCCTCGGGGAGTTTGCCTACGGAAAGCGGCATAAGGACATGCTGGCGTTGCCGCTGGACGA
GGGCAACCCAACACCTAGCCTAAAGCCCGTAACACTGCAGCAGGTGCTGCCCGCGCTTGCACCGTCCGAA
GAAAAGCGCGGCCTAAAGCGCGAGTCTGGTGACTTGGCACCCACCGTGCAGCTGATGGTACCCAAGCGCC
AGCGACTGGAAGATGTCTTGGAAAAAATGACCGTGGAACCTGGGCTGGAGCCCGAGGTCCGCGTGCGGCC
AATCAAGCAGGTGGCGCCGGGACTGGGCGTGCAGACCGTGGACGTTCAGATACCCACTACCAGTAGCACC
AGTATTGCCACCGCCACAGAGGGCATGGAGACACAAACGTCCCCGGTTGCCTCAGCGGTGGCGGATGCCG
CGGTGCAGGCGGTCGCTGCGGCCGCGTCCAAGACCTCTACGGAGGTGCAAACGGACCCGTGGATGTTTCG
CGTTTCAGCCCCCCGGCGCCCGCGCGGTTCGAGGAAGTACGGCGCCGCCAGCGCGCTACTGCCCGAATAT
GCCCTACATCCTTCCATTGCGCCTACCCCCGGCTATCGTGGCTACACCTACCGCCCCAGAAGACGAGCAA
CTACCCGACGCCGAACCACCACTGGAACCCGCCGCCGCCGTCGCCGTCGCCAGCCCGTGCTGGCCCCGAT
TTCCGTGCGCAGGGTGGCTCGCGAAGGAGGCAGGACCCTGGTGCTGCCAACAGCGCGCTACCACCCCAGC
ATCGTTTAAAAGCCGGTCTTTGTGGTTCTTGCAGATATGGCCCTCACCTGCCGCCTCCGTTTCCCGGTGC
CGGGATTCCGAGGAAGAATGCACCGTAGGAGGGGCATGGCCGGCCACGGCCTGACGGGCGGCATGCGTCG
TGCGCACCACCGGCGGCGGCGCGCGTCGCACCGTCGCATGCGCGGCGGTATCCTGCCCCTCCTTATTCCA
CTGATCGCCGCGGCGATTGGCGCCGTGCCCGGAATTGCATCCGTGGCCTTGCAGGCGCAGAGACACTGAT
TAAAAACAAGTTGCATGTGGAAAAATCAAAATAAAAAGTCTGGACTCTCACGCTCGCTTGGTCCTGTAAC
TATTTTGTAGAATGGAAGACATCAACTTTGCGTCTCTGGCCCCGCGACACGGCTCGCGCCCGTTCATGGG
AAACTGGCAAGATATCGGCACCAGCAATATGAGCGGTGGCGCCTTCAGCTGGGGCTCGCTGTGGAGCGGC
ATTAAAAATTTCGGTTCCACCGTTAAGAACTATGGCAGCAAGGCCTGGAACAGCAGCACAGGCCAGATGC
TGAGGGATAAGTTGAAAGAGCAAAATTTCCAACAAAAGGTGGTAGATGGCCTGGCCTCTGGCATTAGCGG
GGTGGTGGACCTGGCCAACCAGGCAGTGCAAAATAAGATTAACAGTAAGCTTGATCCCCGCCCTCCCGTA
GAGGAGCCTCCACCGGCCGTGGAGACAGTGTCTCCAGAGGGGCGTGGCGAAAAGCGTCCGCGCCCCGACA
GGGAAGAAACTCTGGTGACGCAAATAGACGAGCCTCCCTCGTACGAGGAGGCACTAAAGCAAGGCCTGCC
CACCACCCGTCCCATCGCGCCCATGGCTACCGGAGTGCTGGGCCAGCACACACCCGTAACGCTGGACCTG
CCTCCCCCCGCCGACACCCAGCAGAAACCTGTGCTGCCAGGCCCGACCGCCGTTGTTGTAACCCGTCCTA
GCCGCGCGTCCCTGCGCCGCGCCGCCAGCGGTCCGCGATCGTTGCGGCCCGTAGCCAGTGGCAACTGGCA
AAGCACACTGAACAGCATCGTGGGTCTGGGGGTGCAATCCCTGAAGCGCCGACGATGCTTCTGAATAGCT
AACGTGTCGTATGTGTGTCATGTATGCGTCCATGTCGCCGCCAGAGGAGCTGCTGAGCCGCCGCGCGCCC
GCTTTCCAAGATGGCTACCCCTTCGATGATGCCGCAGTGGTCTTACATGCACATCTCGGGCCAGGACGCC
TCGGAGTACCTGAGCCCCGGGCTGGTGCAGTTTGCCCGCGCCACCGAGACGTACTTCAGCCTGAATAACA
AGTTTAGAAACCCCACGGTGGCGCCTACGCACGACGTGACCACAGACCGGTCCCAGCGTTTGACGCTGCG
GTTCATCCCTGTGGACCGTGAGGATACTGCGTACTCGTACAAGGCGCGGTTCACCCTAGCTGTGGGTGAT
AACCGTGTGCTGGACATGGCTTCCACGTACTTTGACATCCGCGGCGTGCTGGACAGGGGCCCTACTTTTA
AGCCCTACTCTGGCACTGCCTACAACGCCCTGGCTCCCAAGGGTGCCCCAAATCCTTGCGAATGGGATGA
AGCTGCTACTGCTCTTGAAATAAACCTAGAAGAAGAGGACGATGACAACGAAGACGAAGTAGACGAGCAA
GCTGAGCAGCAAAAAACTCACGTATTTGGGCAGGCGCCTTATTCTGGTATAAATATTACAAAGGAGGGTA
TTCAAATAGGTGTCGAAGGTCAAACACCTAAATATGCCGATAAAACATTTCAACCTGAACCTCAAATAGG
AGAATCTCAGTGGTACGAAACTGAAATTAATCATGCAGCTGGGAGAGTCCTTAAAAAGACTACCCCAATG
AAACCATGTTACGGTTCATATGCAAAACCCACAAATGAAAATGGAGGGCAAGGCATTCTTGTAAAGCAAC
AAAATGGAAAGCTAGAAAGTCAAGTGGAAATGCAATTTTTCTCAACTACTGAGGCGACCGCAGGCAATGG
TGATAACTTGACTCCTAAAGTGGTATTGTACAGTGAAGATGTAGATATAGAAACCCCAGACACTCATATT
TCTTACATGCCCACTATTAAGGAAGGTAACTCACGAGAACTAATGGGCCAACAATCTATGCCCAACAGGC
CTAATTACATTGCTTTTAGGGACAATTTTATTGGTCTAATGTATTACAACAGCACGGGTAATATGGGTGT
TCTGGCGGGCCAAGCATCGCAGTTGAATGCTGTTGTAGATTTGCAAGACAGAAACACAGAGCTTTCATAC
CAGCTTTTGCTTGATTCCATTGGTGATAGAACCAGGTACTTTTCTATGTGGAATCAGGCTGTTGACAGCT
ATGATCCAGATGTTAGAATTATTGAAAATCATGGAACTGAAGATGAACTTCCAAATTACTGCTTTCCACT
GGGAGGTGTGATTAATACAGAGACTCTTACCAAGGTAAAACCTAAAACAGGTCAGGAAAATGGATGGGAA
AAAGATGCTACAGAATTTTCAGATAAAAATGAAATAAGAGTTGGAAATAATTTTGCCATGGAAATCAATC
TAAATGCCAACCTGTGGAGAAATTTCCTGTACTCCAACATAGCGCTGTATTTGCCCGACAAGCTAAAGTA
CAGTCCTTCCAACGTAAAAATTTCTGATAACCCAAACACCTACGACTACATGAACAAGCGAGTGGTGGCT
CCCGGGTTAGTGGACTGCTACATTAACCTTGGAGCACGCTGGTCCCTTGACTATATGGACAACGTCAACC
CATTTAACCACCACCGCAATGCTGGCCTGCGCTACCGCTCAATGTTGCTGGGCAATGGTCGCTATGTGCC
CTTCCACATCCAGGTGCCTCAGAAGTTCTTTGCCATTAAAAACCTCCTTCTCCTGCCGGGCTCATACACC
TACGAGTGGAACTTCAGGAAGGATGTTAACATGGTTCTGCAGAGCTCCCTAGGAAATGACCTAAGGGTTG
ACGGAGCCAGCATTAAGTTTGATAGCATTTGCCTTTACGCCACCTTCTTCCCCATGGCCCACAACACCGC
CTCCACGCTTGAGGCCATGCTTAGAAACGACACCAACGACCAGTCCTTTAACGACTATCTC
[453 nt withheld, positions 17282-17734]
CAGCCCATGAGCCGTCAGGTGGTGGATGATACTAAATACAAGGACTACCAACAGGTGGGCATCCTACACC
AACACAACAACTCTGGATTTGTTGGCTACCTTGCCCCCACCATGCGCGAAGGACAGGCCTACCCTGCTAA
CTTCCCCTATCCGCTTATAGGCAAGACCGCAGTTGACAGCATTACCCAGAAAAAGTTTCTTTGCGATCGC
ACCCTTTGGCGCATCCCATTCTCCAGTAACTTTATGTCCATGGGCGCACTCACAGACCTGGGCCAAAACC
TTCTCTACGCCAACTCCGCCCACGCGCTAGACATGACTTTTGAGGTGGATCCCATGGACGAGCCCACCCT
TCTTTATGTTTTGTTTGAAGTCTTTGACGTGGTCCGTGTGCACCGGCCGCACCGCGGCGTCATCGAAACC
GTGTACCTGCGCACGCCCTTCTCGGCCGGCAACGCCACAACATAAAGAAGCAAGCAACATCAACAACAGC
TGCCGCCATGGGCTCCAGTGAGCAGGAACTGAAAGCCATTGTCAAAGATCTTGGTTGTGGGCCATATTTT
TTGGGCACCTATGACAAGCGCTTTCCAGGCTTTGTTTCTCCACACAAGCTCGCCTGCGCCATAGTCAATA
CGGCCGGTCGCGAGACTGGGGGCGTACACTGGATGGCCTTTGCCTGGAACCCGCACTCAAAAACATGCTA
CCTCTTTGAGCCCTTTGGCTTTTCTGACCAGCGACTCAAGCAGGTTTACCAGTTTGAGTACGAGTCACTC
CTGCGCCGTAGCGCCATTGCTTCTTCCCCCGACCGCTGTATAACGCTGGAAAAGTCCACCCAAAGCGTAC
AGGGGCCCAACTCGGCCGCCTGTGGACTATTCTGCTGCATGTTTCTCCACGCCTTTGCCAACTGGCCCCA
AACTCCCATGGATCACAACCCCACCATGAACCTTATTACCGGGGTACCCAACTCCATGCTCAACAGTCCC
CAGGTACAGCCCACCCTGCGTCGCAACCAGGAACAGCTCTACAGCTTCCTGGAGCGCCACTCGCCCTACT
TCCGCAGCCACAGTGCGCAGATTAGGAGCGCCACTTCTTTTTGTCACTTGAAAAACATGTAAAAATAATG
TACTAGAGACACTTTCAATAAAGGCAAATGCTTTTATTTGTACACTCTCGGGTGATTATTTACCCCCACC
CTTGCCGTCTGCGCCGTTTAAAAATCAAAGGGGTTCTGCCGCGCATCGCTATGCGCCACTGGCAGGGACA
CGTTGCGATACTGGTGTTTAGTGCTCCACTTAAACTCAGGCACAACCATCCGCGGCAGCTCGGTGAAGTT
TTCACTCCACAGGCTGCGCACCATCACCAACGCGTTTAGCAGGTCGGGCGCCGATATCTTGAAGTCGCAG
TTGGGGCCTCCGCCCTGCGCGCGCGAGTTGCGATACACAGGGTTGCAGCACTGGAACACTATCAGCGCCG
GGTGGTGCACGCTGGCCAGCACGCTCTTGTCGGAGATCAGATCCGCGTCCAGGTCCTCCGCGTTGCTCAG
GGCGAACGGAGTCAACTTTGGTAGCTGCCTTCCCAAAAAGGGCGCGTGCCCAGGCTTTGAGTTGCACTCG
CACCGTAGTGGCATCAAAAGGTGACCGTGCCCGGTCTGGGCGTTAGGATACAGCGCCTGCATAAAAGCCT
TGATCTGCTTAAAAGCCACCTGAGCCTTTGCGCCTTCAGAGAAGAACATGCCGCAAGACTTGCCGGAAAA
CTGATTGGCCGGACACGCGGCGTCGTGCACGCAGCACCTTGCGTCGGTGTTGGAGATCTGCACCACATTT
CGGCCCCACCGGTTCTTCACGATCTTGGCCTTGCTAGACTGCTCCTTCAGCGCGCGCTGCCCGTTTTCGC
TCGTCACATCCATTTCAATCACGTGCTCCTTATTTATCATAATGCTTCCGTGTAGACACTTAAGCTCGCC
TTCGATCTCAGCGCAGCGGTGCAGCCACAACGCGCAGCCCGTGGGCTCGTGATGCTTGTAGGTCACCTCT
GCAAACGACTGCAGGTACGCCTGCAGGAATCGCCCCATCATCGTCACAAAGGTCTTGTTGCTGGTGAAGG
TCAGCTGCAACCCGCGGTGCTCCTCGTTCAGCCAGGTCTTGCATACGGCCGCCAGAGCTTCCACTTGGTC
AGGCAGTAGTTTGAAGTTCGCCTTTAGATCGTTATCCACGTGGTACTTGTCCATCAGCGCGCGCGCAGCC
TCCATGCCCTTCTCCCACGCAGACACGATCGGCACACTCAGCGGGTTCATCACCGTAATTTCACTTTCCG
CTTCGCTGGGCTCTTCCTCTTCCTCTTGCGTCCGCATACCACGCGCCACTGGGTCGTCTTCATTCAGCCG
CCGCACTGTGCGCTTACCTCCTTTGCCATGCTTGATTAGCACCGGTGGGTTGCTGAAACCCACCATTTGT
AGCGCCACATCTTCTCTTTCTTCCTCGCTGTCCACGATTACCTCTGGTGATGGCGGGCGCTCGGGCTTGG
GAGAAGGGCGCTTCTTTTTCTTCTTGGGCGCAATGGCCAAATCCGCCGCCGAGGTCGATGGCCGCGGGCT
GGGTGTGCGCGGCACCAGCGCGTCTTGTGATGAGTCTTCCTCGTCCTCGGACTCGATACGCCGCCTCATC
CGCTTTTTTGGGGGCGCCCGGGGAGGCGGCGGCGACGGGGACGGGGACGACACGTCCTCCATGGTTGGGG
GACGTCGCGCCGCACCGCGTCCGCGCTCGGGGGTGGTTTCGCGCTGCTCCTCTTCCCGACTGGCCATTTC
CTTCTCCTATAGGCAGAAAAAGATCATGGAGTCAGTCGAGAAGAAGGACAGCCTAACCGCCCCCTCTGAG
TTCGCCACCACCGCCTCCACCGATGCCGCCAACGCGCCTACCACCTTCCCCGTCGAGGCACCCCCGCTTG
AGGAGGAGGAAGTGATTATCGAGCAGGACCCAGGTTTTGTAAGCGAAGACGACGAGGACCGCTCAGTACC
AACAGAGGATAAAAAGCAAGACCAGGACAACGCAGAGGCAAACGAGGAACAAGTCGGGCGGGGGGACGAA
AGGCATGGCGACTACCTAGATGTGGGAGACGACGTGCTGTTGAAGCATCTGCAGCGCCAGTGCGCCATTA
TCTGCGACGCGTTGCAAGAGCGCAGCGATGTGCCCCTCGCCATAGCGGATGTCAGCCTTGCCTACGAACG
CCACCTATTCTCACCGCGCGTACCCCCCAAACGCCAAGAAAACGGCACATGCGAGCCCAACCCGCGCCTC
AACTTCTACCCCGTATTTGCCGTGCCAGAGGTGCTTGCCACCTATCACATCTTTTTCCAAAACTGCAAGA
TACCCCTATCCTGCCGTGCCAACCGCAGCCGAGCGGACAAGCAGCTGGCCTTGCGGCAGGGCGCTGTCAT
ACCTGATATCGCCTCGCTCAACGAAGTGCCAAAAATCTTTGAGGGTCTTGGACGCGACGAGAAGCGCGCG
GCAAACGCTCTGCAACAGGAAAACAGCGAAAATGAAAGTCACTCTGGAGTGTTGGTGGAACTCGAGGGTG
ACAACGCGCGCCTAGCCGTACTAAAACGCAGCATCGAGGTCACCCACTTTGCCTACCCGGCACTTAACCT
ACCCCCCAAGGTCATGAGCACAGTCATGAGTGAGCTGATCGTGCGCCGTGCGCAGCCCCTGGAGAGGGAT
GCAAATTTGCAAGAACAAACAGAGGAGGGCCTACCCGCAGTTGGCGACGAGCAGCTAGCGCGCTGGCTTC
AAACGCGCGAGCCTGCCGACTTGGAGGAGCGACGCAAACTAATGATGGCCGCAGTGCTCGTTACCGTGGA
GCTTGAGTGCATGCAGCGGTTCTTTGCTGACCCGGAGATGCAGCGCAAGCTAGAGGAAACATTGCACTAC
ACCTTTCGACAGGGCTACGTACGCCAGGCCTGCAAGATCTCCAACGTGGAGCTCTGCAACCTGGTCTCCT
ACCTTGGAATTTTGCACGAAAACCGCCTTGGGCAAAACGTGCTTCATTCCACGCTCAAGGGCGAGGCGCG
CCGCGACTACGTCCGCGACTGCGTTTACTTATTTCTATGCTACACCTGGCAGACGGCCATGGGCGTTTGG
CAGCAGTGCTTGGAGGAGTGCAACCTCAAGGAGCTGCAGAAACTGCTAAAGCAAAACTTGAAGGACCTAT
GGACGGCCTTCAACGAGCGCTCCGTGGCCGCGCACCTGGCGGACATCATTTTCCCCGAACGCCTGCTTAA
AACCCTGCAACAGGGTCTGCCAGACTTCACCAGTCAAAGCATGTTGCAGAACTTTAGGAACTTTATCCTA
GAGCGCTCAGGAATCTTGCCCGCCACCTGCTGTGCACTTCCTAGCGACTTTGTGCCCATTAAGTACCGCG
AATGCCCTCCGCCGCTTTGGGGCCACTGCTACCTTCTGCAGCTAGCCAACTACCTTGCCTACCACTCTGA
CATAATGGAAGACGTGAGCGGTGACGGTCTACTGGAGTGTCACTGTCGCTGCAACCTATGCACCCCGCAC
CGCTCCCTGGTTTGCAATTCGCAGCTGCTTAACGAAAGTCAAATTATCGGTACCTTTGAGCTGCAGGGTC
CCTCGCCTGACGAAAAGTCCGCGGCTCCGGGGTTGAAACTCACTCCGGGGCTGTGGACGTCGGCTTACCT
TCGCAAATTTGTACCTGAGGACTACCACGCCCACGAGATTAGGTTCTACGAAGACCAATCCCGCCCGCCA
AATGCGGAGCTTACCGCCTGCGTCATTACCCAGGGCCACATTCTTGGCCAATTGCAAGCCATCAACAAAG
CCCGCCAAGAGTTTCTGCTACGAAAGGGACGGGGGGTTTACTTGGACCCCCAGTCCGGCGAGGAGCTCAA
CCCAATCCCCCCGCCGCCGCAGCCCTATCAGCAGCAGCCGCGGGCCCTTGCTTCCCAGGATGGCACCCAA
AAAGAAGCTGCAGCTGCCGCCGCCACCCACGGACGAGGAGGAATACTGGGACAGTCAGGCAGAGGAGGTT
TTGGACGAGGAGGAGGAGGACATGATGGAAGACTGGGAGAGCCTAGACGAGGAAGCTTCCGAGGTCGAAG
AGGTGTCAGACGAAACACCGTCACCCTCGGTCGCATTCCCCTCGCCGGCGCCCCAGAAATCGGCAACCGG
TTCCAGCATGGCTACAACCTCCGCTCCTCAGGCGCCGCCGGCACTGCCCGTTCGCCGACCCAACCGTAGA
TGGGACACCACTGGAACCAGGGCCGGTAAGTCCAAGCAGCCGCCGCCGTTAGCCCAAGAGCAACAACAGC
GCCAAGGCTACCGCTCATGGCGCGGGCACAAGAACGCCATAGTTGCTTGCTTGCAAGACTGTGGGGGCAA
CATCTCCTTCGCCCGCCGCTTTCTTCTCTACCATCACGGCGTGGCCTTCCCCCGTAACATCCTGCATTAC
TACCGTCATCTCTACAGCCCATACTGCACCGGCGGCAGCGGCAGCGGCAGCAACAGCAGCGGCCACACAG
AAGCAAAGGCGACCGGATAGCAAGACTCTGACAAAGCCCAAGAAATCCACAGCGGCGGCAGCAGCAGGAG
GAGGAGCGCTGCGTCTGGCGCCCAACGAACCCGTATCGACCCGCGAGCTTAGAAACAGGATTTTTCCCAC
TCTGTATGCTATATTTCAACAGAGCAGGGGCCAAGAACAAGAGCTGAAAATAAAAAACAGGTCTCTGCGA
TCCCTCACCCGCAGCTGCCTGTATCACAAAAGCGAAGATCAGCTTCGGCGCACGCTGGAAGACGCGGAGG
CTCTCTTCAGTAAATACTGCGCGCTGACTCTTAAGGACTAGTTTCGCGCCCTTTCTCAAATTTAAGCGCG
AAAACTACGTCATCTCCAGCGGCCACACCCGGCGCCAGCACCTGTCGTCAGCGCCATTATGAGCAAGGAA
ATTCCCACGCCCTACATGTGGAGTTACCAGCCACAAATGGGACTTGCGGCTGGAGCTGCCCAAGACTACT
CAACCCGAATAAACTACATGAGCGCGGGACCCCACATGATATCCCGGGTCAACGGAATCCGCGCCCACCG
AAACCGAATTCTCTTGGAACAGGCGGCTATTACCACCACACCTCGTAATAACCTTAATCCCCGTAGTTGG
CCCGCTGCCCTGGTGTACCAGGAAAGTCCCGCTCCCACCACTGTGGTACTTCCCAGAGACGCCCAGGCCG
AAGTTCAGATGACTAACTCAGGGGCGCAGCTTGCGGGCGGCTTTCGTCACAGGGTGCGGTCGCCCGGGCA
GGGTATAACTCACCTGACAATCAGAGGGCGAGGTATTCAGCTCAACGACGAGTCGGTGAGCTCCTCGCTT
GGTCTCCGTCCGGACGGGACATTTCAGATCGGCGGCGCCGGCCGTCCTTCATTCACGCCTCGTCAGGCAA
TCCTAACTCTGCAGACCTCGTCCTCTGAGCCGCGCTCTGGAGGCATTGGAACTCTGCAATTTATTGAGGA
GTTTGTGCCATCGGTCTACTTTAACCCCTTCTCGGGACCTCCCGGCCACTATCCGGATCAATTTATTCCT
AACTTTGACGCGGTAAAGGACTCGGCGGACGGCTACGACTGAATGTTAAGTGGAGAGGCAGAGCAACTGC
GCCTGAAACACCTGGTCCACTGTCGCCGCCACAAGTGCTTTGCCCGCGACTCCGGTGAGTTTTGCTACTT
TGAATTGCCCGAGGATCATATCGAGGGCCCGGCGCACGGCGTCCGGCTTACCGCCCAGGGAGAGCTTGCC
CGTAGCCTGATTCGGGAGTTTACCCAGCGCCCCCTGCTAGTTGAGCGGGACAGGGGACCCTGTGTTCTCA
CTGTGATTTGCAACTGTCCTAACCTTGGATTACATCAAGATCTCTCTAGAGGCCTATGNNNGTGGCAGNN
NCTGCATTCGAAAACGTTTGAATTGATAATTATTATCATTTGCGGGTCCTTTCCGGCGATCCGCCTTGTT
ACGGGGCGGCGACCTCGCGGGTTTTCGCTATTTATGAAAATTTTCCGGTTTAAGGCGTTTCCGTTCTTCT
TCGTCATAACTTAATGTTTTTATTTAAAATACCCTCTGAAAAGAAAGGAAACGACAGGATCTTCTAGACC
CGGGAGCGGCCGCTGTCGACCTGCAGGATCCGAATTCGATATCACTAGTGGTACCCACNNNCCATGGCCA
TCGAACCGATCTTATTCCCTTTAACTAATAAAAAAAAATAATAAAGCATCACTTACTTAAAATCAGTTAG
CAAATTTCTGTCCAGTTTATTCAGCAGCACCTCCTTGCCCTCCTCCCAGCTCTGGTATTGCAGCTTCCTC
CTGGCTGCAAACTTTCTCCACAATCTAAATGGAATGTCAGTTTCCTCCTGTTCCTGTCCATCCGCACCCA
CTATCTTCATGTTGTTGCAGATGAAGCGCGCAAGACCGTCTGAAGATACCTTCAACCCCGTGTATCCATA
TGACACGGAAACCGGTCCTCCAACTGTGCCTTTTCTTACTCCTCCCTTTGTATCCCCCAATGGGTTTCAA
GAGAGTCCCCCTGGGGTACTCTCTTTGCGCCTATCCGAACCTCTAGTTACCTCCAATGGCATGCTTGCGC
TCAAAATGGGCAACGGCCTCTCTCTGGACGAGGCCGGCAACCTTACCTCCCAAAATGTAACCACTGTGAG
CCCACCTCTCAAAAAAACCAAGTCAAACATAAACCTGGAAATATCTGCACCCCTCACAGTTACCTCAGAA
GCCCTAACTGTGGCTGCCGCCGCACCTCTAATGGTCGCGGGCAACACACTCACCATGCAATCACAGGCCC
CGCTAACCGTGCACGACTCCAAACTTAGCATTGCCACCCAAGGACCCCTCACAGTGTCAGAAGGAAAGCT
AGCCCTGCAAACATCAGGCCCCCTCACCACCACCGATAGCAGTACCCTTACTATCACTGCCTCACCCCCT
CTAACTACTGCCACTGGTAGCTTGGGCATTGACTTGAAAGAGCCCATTTATACACAAAATGGAAAACTAG
GACTAAAGTACGGGGCTCCTTTGCATGTAACAGACGACCTAAACACTTTGACCGTAGCAACTGGTCCAGG
TGTGACTATTAATAATACTTCCTTGCAAACTAAAGTTACTGGAGCCTTGGGTTTTGATTCACAAGGCAAT
ATGCAACTTAATGTAGCAGGAGGACTAAGGATTGATTCTCAAAACAGACGCCTTATACTTGATGTTAGTT
ATCCGTTTGATGCTCAAAACCAACTAAATCTAAGACTAGGACAGGGCCCTCTTTTTATAAACTCAGCCCA
CAACTTGGATATTAACTACAACAAAGGCCTTTACTTGTTTACAGCTTCAAACAATTCCAAAAAGCTTGAG
GTTAACCTAAGCACTGCCAAGGGGTTGATGTTTGACGCTACAGCCATAGCCATTAATGCAGGAGATGGGC
TTGAATTTGGTTCACCTAATGCACCAAACACAAATCCCCTCAAAACAAAAATTGGCCATGGCCTAGAATT
TGATTCAAACAAGGCTATGGTTCCTAAACTAGGAACTGGCCTTAGTTTTGACAGCACAGGTGCCATTACA
GTAGGAAACAAAAATAATGATAAGCTAACCCTATGGACAGGTCCAAAACCAGAAGCCAACTGCATAATTG
AATACGGGAAACAAAACCCAGATAGCAAACTAACTTTAATCCTTGTAAAAAATGGAGGAATTGTTAATGG
ATATGTAACGCTAATGGGAGCCTCAGACTACGTTAACACCTTATTTAAAAACAAAAATGTCTCCATTAAT
GTAGAACTATACTTTGATGCCACTGGTCATATATTACCAGACTCATCTTCTCTTAAAACAGATCTAGAAC
TAAAATACAAGCAAACCGCTGACTTTAGTGCAAGAGGTTTTATGCCAAGTACTACAGCGTATCCATTTGT
CCTTCCTAATGCGGGAACACATAATGAAAATTATATTTTTGGTCAATGCTACTACAAAGCAAGCGATGGT
GCCCTTTTTCCGTTGGAAGTTACTGTTATGCTTAATAAACGCCTGCCAGATAGTCGCACATCCTATGTTA
TGACTTTTTTATGGTCCTTGAATGCTGGTCTAGCTCCAGAAACTACTCAGGCAACCCTCATAACCTCCCC
ATTTACCTTTTCCTATATTAGAGAAGATGACTAATAAACTCTAAAGAATCGTTTGTGTTATGTTTCAACG
TGTTTATTTTTCAATTGCAGAAAATTTCAAGTCATTTTTCATTCAGTAGTATAGCCCCACCACCACATAG
CTTATACAGATCACCGTACCTTAATCAAACTCACAGAACCCTAGTATTCAACCTGCCACCTCCCTCCCAA
CACACAGAGTACACAGTCCTTTCTCCCCGGCTGGCCTTAAAAAGCATCATATCATGGGTAACAGACATAT
TCTTAGGTGTTATATTCCACACGGTTTCCTGTCGAGCCAAACGCTCATCAGTGATATTAATAAACTCCCC
GGGCAGCTCACTTAAGTTCATGTCGCTGTCCAGCTGCTGAGCCACAGGCTGCTGTCCAACTTGCGGTTGC
TTAACGGGCGGCGAAGGAGAAGTCCACGCCTACATGGGGGTAGAGTCATAATCGTGCATCAGGATAGGGC
GGTGGTGCTGCAGCAGCGCGCGAATAAACTGCTGCCGCCGCCGCTCCGTCCTGCAGGAATACAACATGGC
AGTGGTCTCCTCAGCGATGATTCGCACCGCCCGCAGCATAAGGCGCCTTGTCCTCCGGGCACAGCAGCGC
ACCCTGATCTCACTTAAATCAGCACAGTAACTGCAGCACAGCACCACAATATTGTTCAAAATCCCACAGT
GCAAGGCGCTGTATCCAAAGCTCATGGCGGGGACCACAGAACCCACGTGGCCATCATACCACAAGCGCAG
GTAGATTAAGTGGCGACCCCTCATAAACACGCTGGACATAAACATTACCTCTTTTGGCATGTTGTAATTC
ACCACCTCCCGGTACCATATAAACCTCTGATTAAACATGGCGCCATCCACCACCATCCTAAACCAGCTGG
CCAAAACCTGCCCGCCGGCTATACACTGCAGGGAACCGGGACTGGAACAATGACAGTGGAGAGCCCAGGA
CTCGTAACCATGGATCATCATGCTCGTCATGATATCAATGTTGGCACAACACAGGCACACGTGCATACAC
TTCCTCAGGATTACAAGCTCCTCCCGCGTTAGAACCATATCCCAGGGAACAACCCATTCCTGAATCAGCG
TAAATCCCACACTGCAGGGAAGACCTCGCACGTAACTCACGTTGTGCATTGTCAAAGTGTTACATTCGGG
CAGCAGCGGATGATCCTCCAGTATGGTAGCGCGGGTTTCTGTCTCAAAAGGAGGTAGACGATCCCTACTG
TACGGAGTGCGCCGAGACAACCGAGATCGTGTTGGTCGTAGTGTCATGCCAAATGGAACGCCGGACGTAG
TCATATTTCCTGAAGCAAAACCAGGTGCGGGCGTGACAAACAGATCTGCGTCTCCGGTCTCGCCGCTTAG
ATCGCTCTGTGTAGTAGTTGTAGTATATCCACTCTCTCAAAGCATCCAGGCGCCCCCTGGCTTCGGGTTC
TATGTAAACTCCTTCATGCGCCGCTGCCCTGATAACATCCACCACCGCAGAATAAGCCACACCCAGCCAA
CCTACACATTCGTTCTGCGAGTCACACACGGGAGGAGCGGGAAGAGCTGGAAGAACCATGTTTTTTTTTT
TATTCCAAAAGATTATCCAAAACCTCAAAATGAAGATCTATTAAGTGAACGCGCTCCCCTCCGGTGGCGT
GGTCAAACTCTACAGCCAAAGAACAGATAATGGCATTTGTAAGATGTTGCACAATGGCTTCCAAAAGGCA
AACGGCCCTCACGTCCAAGTGGACGTAAAGGCTAAACCCTTCAGGGTGAATCTCCTCTATAAACATTCCA
GCACCTTCAACCATGCCCAAATAATTCTCATCTCGCCACCTTCTCAATATATCTCTAAGCAAATCCCGAA
TATTAAGTCCGGCCATTGTAAAAATCTGCTCCAGAGCGCCCTCCACCTTCAGCCTCAAGCAGCGAATCAT
GATTGCAAAAATTCAGGTTCCTCACAGACCTGTATAAGATTCAAAAGCGGAACATTAACAAAAATACCGC
GATCCCGTAGGTCCCTTCGCAGGGCCAGCTGAACATAATCGTGCAGGTCTGCACGGACCAGCGCGGCCAC
TTCCCCGCCAGGAACCTTGACAAAAGAACCCACACTGATTATGACACGCATACTCGGAGCTATGCTAACC
AGCGTAGCCCCGATGTAAGCTTTGTTGCATGGGCGGCGATATAAAATGCAAGGTGCTGCTCAAAAAATCA
GGCAAAGCCTCGCGCAAAAAAGAAAGCACATCGTAGTCATGCTCATGCAGATAAAGGCAGGTAAGCTCCG
GAACCACCACAGAAAAAGACACCATTTTTCTCTCAAACATGTCTGCGGGTTTCTGCATAAACACAAAATA
AAATAACAAAAAAACATTTAAACATTAGAAGCCTGTCTTACAACAGGAAAAACAACCCTTATAAGCATAA
GACGGACTACGGCCATGCCGGCGTGACCGTAAAAAAACTGGTCACCGTGATTAAAAAGCACCACCGACAG
CTCCTCGGTCATGTCCGGAGTCATAATGTAAGACTCGGTAAACACATCAGGTTGATTCATCGGTCAGTGC
TAAAAAGCGACCGAAATAGCCCGGGGGAATACATACCCGCAGGCGTAGAGACAACATTACAGCCCCCATA
GGAGGTATAACAAAATTAATAGGAGAGAAAAACACATAAACACCTGAAAAACCCTCCTGCCTAGGCAAAA
TAGCACCCTCCCGCTCCAGAACAACATACAGCGCTTCACAGCGGCAGCCTAACAGTCAGCCTTACCAGTA
AAAAAGAAAACCTATTAAAAAAACACCACTCGACACGGCACCAGCTCAATCAGTCACAGTGTAAAAAAGG
GCCAAGTGCAGAGCGAGTATATATAGGACTAAAAAATGACGTAACGGTTAAAGTCCACAAAAAACACCCA
GAAAACCGCACGCGAACCTACGCCCAGAAACGAAAGCCAAAAAACCCACAACTTCCTCAAATCGTCACTT
CCGTTTTCCCACGTTACGTAACTTCCCATTTTAAGAAAACTACAATTCCCAACACATACAAGTTACTCCG
CCCTAAAACCTACGTCACCCGCCCCGTTCCCACGCCCCGCGCCACGTCACAAACTCCACCCCCTCATTAT
CATATTGGCTTCAATCCAAAATAAGGTATATTATTGATGATGTTAATTAATTTAAATATCGCAGGTGGCA
CTTTTCGGGGAAATGTGCGCGGAACCCCTATTTGTTTATTTTTCTAAATACATTCAAATATGTATCCGCT
CATGAGACAATAACCCTGATAAATGCTTCAATAATATTGAAAAAGGAAGAGTATGAGTATTCAACATTTC
CGTGTCGCCCTTATTCCCTTTTTTGCGGCATTTTGCCTTCCTGTTTTTGCTCACCCAGAAACGCTGGTGA
AAGTAAAAGATGCTGAAGATCAGTTGGGTGCACGAGTGGGTTACATCGAACTGGATCTCAACAGCGGTAA
GATCCTTGAGAGTTTTCGCCCCGAAGAACGTTTTCCAATGATGAGCACTTTTAAAGTTCTGCTATGTGGC
GCGGTATTATCCCGTATTGACGCCGGGCAAGAGCAACTCGGTCGCCGCATACACTATTCTCAGAATGACT
TGGTTGAGTACTCACCAGTCACAGAAAAGCATCTTACGGATGGCATGACAGTAAGAGAATTATGCAGTGC
TGCCATAACCATGAGTGATAACACTGCGGCCAACTTACTTCTGACAACGATCGGAGGACCGAAGGAGCTA
ACCGCTTTTTTGCACAACATGGGGGATCATGTAACTCGCCTTGATCGTTGGGAACCGGAGCTGAATGAAG
CCATACCAAACGACGAGCGTGACACCACGATGCCTGTAGCAATGGCAACAACGTTGCGCAAACTATTAAC
TGGCGAACTACTTACTCTAGCTTCCCGGCAACAATTAATAGACTGGATGGAGGCGGATAAAGTTGCAGGA
CCACTTCTGCGCTCGGCCCTTCCGGCTGGCTGGTTTATTGCTGATAAATCTGGAGCCGGTGAGCGTGGGT
CTCGCGGTATCATTGCAGCACTGGGGCCAGATGGTAAGCCCTCCCGTATCGTAGTTATCTACACGACGGG
GAGTCAGGCAACTATGGATGAACGAAATAGACAGATCGCTGAGATAGGTGCCTCACTGATTAAGCATTGG
TAACTGTCAGACCAAGTTTACTCATATATACTTTAGATTGATTTAAAACTTCATTTTTAATTTAAAAGGA
TCTAGGTGAAGATCCTTTTTGATAATCTCATGACCAAAATCCCTTAACGTGAGTTTTCGTTCCACTGAGC
GTCAGACCCCGTAGAAAAGATCAAAGGATCTTCTTGAGATCCTTTTTTTCTGCGCGTAATCTGCTGCTTG
CAAACAAAAAAACCACCGCTACCAGCGGTGGTTTGTTTGCCGGATCAAGAGCTACCAACTCTTTTTCCGA
AGGTAACTGGCTTCAGCAGAGCGCAGATACCAAATACTGTCCTTCTAGTGTAGCCGTAGTTAGGCCACCA
CTTCAAGAACTCTGTAGCACCGCCTACATACCTCGCTCTGCTAATCCTGTTACCAGTGGCTGCTGCCAGT
GGCGATAAGTCGTGTCTTACCGGGTTGGACTCAAGACGATAGTTACCGGATAAGGCGCAGCGGTCGGGCT
GAACGGGGGGTTCGTGCACACAGCCCAGCTTGGAGCGAACGACCTACACCGAACTGAGATACCTACAGCG
TGAGCTATGAGAAAGCGCCACGCTTCCCGAAGGGAGAAAGGCGGACAGGTATCCGGTAAGCGGCAGGGTC
GGAACAGGAGAGCGCACGAGGGAGCTTCCAGGGGGAAACGCCTGGTATCTTTATAGTCCTGTCGGGTTTC
GCCACCTCTGACTTGAGCGTCGATTTTTGTGATGCTCGTCAGGGGGGCGGAGCCTATGGAAAAACGCCAG
CAACGCGGCCTTTTTACGGTTCCTGGCCTTTTGCTGGCCTTTTGCTCACATGTACGGGGAGTTCTGGCTT
TCGGTGCCAGCATCTGCGCCACACCACCGAGCACCATACTGGCACCGAGAGAAAACAGGATGCCGGTCAT
ACCACCGGCCCCAATGGCTGCCCCCCATGCTGCAAGGGTGGCTCCGGCGGTAAAGAATGATCCGGCAATG
GCGGCAGCCCCCAGGACAATCTGGAATACGCCACCTGACTTGGCCCCGGCGACTCTGGGAACAATATGAA
TTACAGCGCCATCAGGCAGAGTCTCATGTAACTGCGCCGTTAACCCGGACGTGCTGACGTCCCGCCCGGC
AATCCGTACCTGATACCAGCCGTCGCTCAGTTTCTGACGAAACGCCGGGAGCTGTGTGGCCAGTGCCCGG
ATGGCTTCAGCCCCCGTTTTCACACGAAGGTCGATGCGGCGACCAAATCGTTGTAAATCCCCGTAAAGGC
AGATGCGCGCGCGCCATGCCCGGTGACGCCAGAGGGAGTGTGTGCGTCGCTGCCATTTGTCGGTGTACCT
CTCTCGTTTGCTCAGTTGTTCAGGAATATGGTGCAGCAGCTCGCCGTCGCCGCAGTAAATTGCGGCGTGA
TTCGGCACTGATGAACCAAAACAGCACAGCAGCACATCGCCCGGCTGTGCCGCTGACAACGGCACCTGAT
ACAGCCCCGTCGCCTCCAGATTATCCAGATAGAGATTCTGGCCGTTACGCCACCAGTCATCCTCACGATG
AAAGTCCGGCATCTCAATCCCCGCCAGATGATAAGCATCCCGGAACAGTGTGTAACAGTCCGTCACCGAA
AACTCCTCCAGTCTGCTGGCGTTATCCTCCGTCAGCTCGACTTTTTCCAGCAGCTCCTTGCCGAGATGGG
ATTCGGTTATCTTGCCTTTGAAAAAATCCAGGTAACCTTCCGCATCATCGCTCGCCCGACCGACGGCCTC
CACGAATGCCGATTTGCCAACGGTGTTCACACTGCGGATATAAAAGTAATAATCATGGCCCGGTTTGATA
TTGATACTGGCGGCTATCCAGTACAGCGCCGTACCAAGATAACGCGTGCTGGTTTCAACCTGTCTGATAT
CCGCAATCTGCTTTTCCGAGAACCAGAACTCAAACTGTACCGTCGGGTCATAAACGGCAAGATGCGGCGT
GGCGGTTATCTGAAAATAGCCCGGCGTCAGCTCAATCCTCGACGGTGCTGCCGGTGCGGCAATCCGGAAC
GATACCGACGCCGGATCGCCCTGCTGCCCCCACGCATTTACCGCCCGGACTGTCAGCCTGTAGTTCCCCA
GCGCCAGTTGCGTGAAGCGGTATGTGGTTTCCGTCGTCCGGGCCGTGCTGACCAGCCGCTCACTGCCGTC
GTCCGCTGTTACGGTCAGACGGAGCAGGAAACTCACGCCCTTCACCACCTTCGGTGTGTCCCATCGCGCC
AGCACCTGATATTCCCCGCTGTCTGCAGTGACTTCTGCGGTCAGGTGCTGCACCGCTGGCGGCGTGACAC
CATTCACCGTGCCACTCTGTTCGCCGTCAAAGTGCGCCCCGTTATCCACGATGGCCTCTTTTTCCGGCAC
ATGCTGCACGGCGGTGATGGCATACGTGCCGTCGTCGTTCTCACGGATACTCACGCAGCGGAACAGTCGC
TGGCGCAGCGTCGGCAGCTTCAGCTCCCATACGCTGTATTCAGCAACACCGTCAGGAACACGGCTCACTT
TTACCTTCACGCCGTCGGTGACGGACTGAACCTCCACGCTGACCGGATTGCCACTTCCGTCAACCAGGCT
TATCAGCGCGGTACCGGAGGATGGCAGCGTGATTTCACGGTCGAGCGTCAGCGTCCGGGTCTGGCTGTTC
ACCGCCAGCACACGACCACCGGTGCTGATACCGGCATAGTCATCATCGCAGATTTCAATAACATCGCCCG
GTACATGGCGAAGCCCTTCTGCGCCGACGCTGAAATCCACGGTCTGCGTTTCCAGCAGTTCTGTTTTAAT
CAGCCACAGCCCGGCGCGGTGTGCCTGCCCCCGGCTGGTACAGCCAAAGGCATCCATCTTCGTAACATTA
CGACCGTAACGGGCAATGGCCTGCGTATCTTCAACAAGCTCTGTCGCCGTCTCCCAGCCGTTGTTCGGGT
CAATCCAGTTCACCTCAACGGCATTATGGCGGTCCTTCAGGGCGCTGAAGCTGTAGCGGAACGGCGCGGA
CCGCTATAACCGCACTCGTCACCGCGATAGGTCCAGGTGCAGGTGTTGGCCAGCATGATACGTCCCGGAA
AAACAGCGCCATCCGTTTCCGTCGGCGTGGACAGTACAAAGGAGGCACTCACCGCGCTCAGTTCGCTGCA
CTGCTCAATGCGCCAGCGGCTGATCACCTCCTGCTCCGGATCGGCGTAACTGTTTCCGTTGACGAAGTTC
ACCGCATCCAGAAAACGGGCGTAAACCTTACGCCGGACCACCGTTCCGCCGACCAGACTCTGCATATCTT
CCGCCATCCCGGTGACCATACCGTACAGGTTAGAAACCGTCAGCGTGGGGCGCGTACTGGTGCCTTTGCC
ATTCAGTTCAAAACCGCTCCCCTGAATGGGATACGGCTGATACTGTCGCCCCTGCCAGGTGACCGGCTCA
CCTTTTTCGTTCTGCTCATTACAGAAAAAATAACGTTCTCCACCGACCTCTGGTCAGGTCGATTTCCCAG
AGCACCACGCTGGCCGACTGCTCCGCACGGGTGCATTCATTCAGTGTTTCCTGCCGGATATCCTGCATCA
GTTCACCACCTGTTCAAACTCTGCGCTGAACTCAACACGCAGCATACTGACCCGCGACGACCATTTTGCG
CAGGTCACCTTTATCTGCCGCCACTCATAAGGCGGCGTCCACAGAAAGGATTTCCAGCCCCCGTGCTCTT
CCAGAAACGACTCCAGTACCGTGGCCTCCTCACGGGGGACAGAAAGCGTCACGCTGTACGTTTTCAGGTT
GGCATTCAGCCCGGCAGGCGCTCGCTGAGAATAGCCATCACCAAAGCGCACCTTTCTTACAGAAGGGACC
GAAGCCACATCCATACCGGGTTTCACTTTCCAGCGGAAGGTCTTCATCGTCCACCTCCGGAGAACAGGCC
ACCATCACGCATCTGTGTCTGAATTTCATCACGGGCACCCTTGCGGGCCATGTCATACACCGCCTTCAGA
GCAGCCGGACCTATCTGCCCGTTCGTGCCGTCGTTGTTAATCACCACATGGTTATTCTGCTCAAACGTCC
CGGACGCCTGCGACCGGCTGTCTGCCATGCTGCCCGGTGTACCGACATAACCGCCGGTGGCATAGCCGCG
CATCAGCCGGTAAAGATTCCCCACGCCAATCCGGCTGGTTGCCTCCTTCGTGAAGACAAACTCACCACGG
TGAACAATCCCCGCTGGCTCATATTTGCCGCCGGTTCCCGTAAATCCTCCGGTTGCAAAATGGAATTTCG
CCGCAGCGGCCTGAATGGCTGTACCGCCTGACGCGGATGCGCCGCCACCAACAGCCCCGCCAATGGCGCT
GCCGATACTCCCGACAATCCCCACCATTGCCTGCTTAAGCAGAATTTCTGTCATCATGGACAGCACGGAA
CGGGTGAAGCTGCGCCAGTTCTGCTCACTGCCGGTCAGCATCGCCGCCATATTCTGTGCAATACCATCAA
AGGTCTGCGTGGCTGCACTTTTTACCTGCGACATACTGTCCGTGGCGCTCTCTTCCCACTCACTCCAGCC
GGACTTCAGGCCTGCCATCCAGTTCCCGCGAAGCTGGTCTTCAGCCGCCCAGGTCTTTTTCTGCTCTGAC
ATGACGTTATTCAGCGCCAGCGGATTATCGCCATACTGTTCCTTCAGGCGCTGTTCCGTGGCTTCCCGTT
CTGCCTGCCGGTCAGTCAGCCCCCGGCTTTTCGCATCAATGGCGGCCCGTTTTGCCCGTTGCTGCTGTGC
GAATTTATCCGCCTGCTGCGCCAGCGCGTTCAGGCGCTCCTGATACGTAACCTTGTCGCCAAGTGCAGCC
AGCTGGCGTTTGTACTCCAGCGTCTCATCTTTATGCGCCAGCAGGGATTTCTCCTGTGCAGACAGCTGGC
GACGTTGCGCCGCCTCCTCCAGTACCGCGAACTGACTCTCCGCCTTCCACAAATCCCGGCGCTGCTGGCT
GATTTTCTCATTTGCTCCGGCATGCTTCTCCAGCGTCCGGAGTTCTGCCTGAAGCGTCAGCAGGGCAGCA
TGAGCACTGTCTTCCTGACGATCGCCCGCAGACACCTTCACGCTGGACTGTTTCGGCTTTTTCAGCGTCG
CTTCATAATCCTTTTTCGCCGCCGCCATCAGCGTGTTGTAATCCGCCTGCAGGATTTTCCCGTCTTTCAG
TGCCTTGTTCAGTTCTTCCTGACGGGCGGTATATTTCTCCAGCGGCGTCTGCAGCCGTTCGTAAGCCTTC
TGCGCCTCTTCGGTATATTTCAGCCGTGACGCTTCGGTATCGCTCTGCTGCTGCGCATTTTTGTCCTGTT
GAGTCTGCTGCTCAGCCTTCTTTCGGGCGGCTTCAAGCGCAAGACGGGCCTTTTCACGATCATCCCAGTA
ACGCGCCCGCGCTTCATCGTTAACAAAATAATCATCCTTGCGCAGATTCCAGATGTCGTCTGCTTTCTTA
TACGCAGCCTCTGCCTTAATCAGCATCTCCTGCGCGGTATCAGGACGACCAATATCCAGCACCGCATCCC
ACATGGATTTGAATGCCCGCGCAGTCCTGTCTGCCCAGGTCTCCAGCGTGCCCATGTTCTCTTTCAGGCG
GCGGGTCTGGTCATCAAACCCTTTCGTTGCGGCCTCGTTCGCCGCCTGCAATGCCCCGGCTTCATCGCCG
GAACGCTGCAACTGAGCAACATACGCAATCTGCTCCGCCGACACGTTATGGAACTGGCGAGCCATCGCCG
TCAGCCCCGACGTCGGGTCTGTGGTCAGCTTCCCGAAGGCTTCAGCGACCTTTGTCCACCTCCACGCCGG
ATGCAGAGGAGAAACGCGCCACGATCTTCTAGAGGCCTAGAAGAGTGGCAGAGACTGCATTCGAAAACGT
TTGAATTGATAATTATTATCATTTGCGGGTCAATTCTTAGAAAAACTCATCGAGCATCAAATGAAACTGC
AATTTATTCATATCAGGATTATCAATACCATATTTTTGAAAAAGCCGTTTCTGTAATGAAGGAGAAAACT
CACCGAGGCAGTTCCATAGGATTGCAAGATCCTGGTATCGGTCTGCGATTCCGACTCGTCCAACATCAAT
ACAACCTATTAATTTCCCCTCGTCAAAAATAAGGTTATCAAGTGAGAAATCACCATGAGTGACGACTGAA
TCCGGTGAGAATGGCAAAAGCTTATGCATTTCTTTCCAGACTTGTTCAACAGGCCAGCCATTACGCTCGT
CATCAAAATCACTCGCATCAACCAAACCGTTATTCATTCGTGATTGCGCCTGAGCGAGACGAAATACGCG
ATCGCTGTTAAAAGGACAATTACAAACAGGAATCGAATGCAACCGGCGCAGGAACACTGCCAGCGCATCA
ACAATATTTTCACCTGAATCAGGATATTCTTCTAATACCTGGAATGCTGTTTTCCCGGGGATCGCAGTGG
TGAGTAACCATGCATCATCAGGAGTACGGATAAAATGCTTGATGGTCGGAAGAGGCATAAATTCCGTCAG
CCAGTTTAGTCTGACCATCTCATCTGTAACATCATTGGCAACGCTACCTTTGCCATGTTTCAGAAACAAC
TCTGGCGCATCGGGCTTCCCATACAATCGATAGATTGTCGCACCTGATTGCCCGACATTATCGCGAGCCC
ATTTATACCCATATAAATCAGCATCCATGTTGGAATTTAATCGCGGCCTCGAGCAAGACGTTTCCCGTTG
AATATGGCTCATAACACCCCTTGTATTACTGTTTATGTAAGCAGACAGTTTTATTGTTCATGATAATAAT
GGTTTCTTAGCGATATTTAAATTAATTAACATCATCAATAATATACCTTATTTTGGATTGAAGCCAATAT
GATAATGAGGGGGTGGAGTTTGTGACGTGGCGCGGGGCGTGGGAACGGGGCGGGTGACGTAGTAGTGTGG
CGGAAGTGTGATGTTGCAAGTGTGGCGGAACACATGTAAGCGACGGATGTGGCAAAAGTGACGTTTTTGG
TGTGCGCCGGTGTACACAGGAAGTGACAATTTTCGCGCGGTTTTAGGCGGATGTTGTAGTAAATTTGGGC
GTAACCGAGTAAGATTTGGCCATTTTCGCGGGAAAACTGAATAAGAGGAAGTGAAATCTGAATAATTTTG
TGTTACTCATAGCGCGTAATATTTGTCTAGGGAGATCTGGGCAGGAAGAGGGCCTATTTCCCATGATTCC
TTCATATTTGCATATACGATACAAGGCTGTTAGAGAGATAATTAGAATTAATTTGACTGTAAACACAAAG
ATATTAGTACAAAATACGTGACGTAGAAAGTAATAATTTCTTGGGTAGTTTGCAGTTTTAAAATTATGTT
TTAAAATGGACTATCATATGCTTACCGTAACTTGAAAGTATTTCGATTTCTTGGCTTTATATATCTTGTG
GAAAGGACGAGGATCCGTGCGTTGCTAGTACCAACTTCAAGAGAGTTGGTACTAGCAACGCACTTTTTTA
CGCGTGAATTCGATATCACTAGTGGTACCCACGAGGAGTGGCCA
