>Addgene plasmid #83275 | pAd388-shLuc | addgene partial sequence | sequence record 164202 | KanR2-F 5'-GAACTGCCTCGGTGAGTTTT-3'
TATGGTATTGATAATCCTGATATGAATAAATTGCAGTTTCATTTGATGCTCGATGAGTTTTTCTAAGAAT
TGACCCGCAAATGATAATAATTATCAATTCAAACGTTTTCGAATGCAGTCTCTGCCACTCTAGGCCTCTA
GAAGATCGTGGCGCGTTTCTCCTCTGCATCCGGCGTGGAGGTGGACAAAGGTCGCTGAAGCCTTCGGGAA
GCTGACCACAGACCCGACGTCGGGGCTGACGGCGATGGCTCGCCAGTTCCATAACGTGTCGGCGGAGCAG
ATTGCGTATGTTGCTCAGTTGCAGCGTTCCGGCGATGAAGCCGGGGCATTGCAGGCGGCGAACGAGGCCG
CAACGAAAGGGTTTGATGACCAGACCCGCCGCCTGAAAGAGAACATGGGCACGCTGGAGACCTGGGCAGA
CAGGACTGCGCGGGCATTCAAATCCATGTGGGATGCGGTGCTGGATATTGGTCGTCCTGATACCGCGCAG
GAGATGCTGATTAAGGCAGAGGCTGCGTATAAGAAAGCAGACGACATCTGGAATCTGCGCAAGGATGATT
ATTTTGTTAACGATGAAGCGCGGGCGCGTTACTGGGATGATCGTGAAAAGGCCCGTCTTGCGCTTGAAGC
CGCCCGAAAGAAGGCTGAGCAGCAGACTCAACAGGACAAAAATGCGCAGCAGCAGAGCGATACCGAAGCG
TCACGGCTGAAATATACCGAAGAGG
