>Addgene plasmid #83275 | pAd388-shLuc | addgene partial sequence | sequence record 165471 | pShuttle-R 5'-CACAATGCTTCCATCAAACG-3'
GCTGCAAAACAGATACAAAACTACATAAGACCCCCACCTTATATATTCTTTCCCACCCTTAAGCCACGCC
CACACATTTCAGTACCTCAATCGATGGCCACTCGTGGGTACCACTAGTGATATCGAATTCACGCGTAAAA
AAGTGCGTTG
